# Supplementary material for: Endoplasmic reticulum stress activates human IRE1α through reversible assembly of inactive dimers into small oligomers
Source: eLife. 2022 Jun 22;11:e74342. doi: 10.7554/eLife.74342 (PMC9217129; doi:10.7554/eLife.74342)
Supplement: Supplementary file 2. [file elife-74342-supp2.zip › pPW3760_IRE1-K599A-HaloTag-CMVd3.gb]

LOCUS       pPW3760_IRE1-K599A-Halo 7351 bp ds-DNA     circular     30-SEP-2021
DEFINITION  .
KEYWORDS    "marker:NeoR/KanR"                                                 
FEATURES             Location/Qualifiers
     promoter        61..105
                     /label="CMVd3 promoter"
                     /ApEinfo_revcolor=#c6c9d1
                     /ApEinfo_fwdcolor=#c6c9d1
     misc_feature    150..1478
                     /label="Lumenal"
                     /ApEinfo_revcolor=#b7e6d7
                     /ApEinfo_fwdcolor=#b7e6d7
     misc_feature    1479..1541
                     /label="TM"
                     /ApEinfo_revcolor=#ffef86
                     /ApEinfo_fwdcolor=#ffef86
     misc_feature    1554..1682
                     /label="Q Box"
                     /ApEinfo_revcolor=#ffef86
                     /ApEinfo_fwdcolor=#ffef86
     misc_feature    1683..1859
                     /label="S Box"
                     /ApEinfo_revcolor=#ff0000
                     /ApEinfo_fwdcolor=#ff0000
     misc_feature    1860..2645
                     /label="Kinase"
                     /ApEinfo_revcolor=#b4abac
                     /ApEinfo_fwdcolor=#b4abac
     misc_feature    1944..1946
                     /label="K599A kinase-dead mut"
                     /ApEinfo_revcolor=#ff0000
                     /ApEinfo_fwdcolor=#ff0000
     misc_feature    2661..3014
                     /label="RNase"
                     /ApEinfo_revcolor=#85dae9
                     /ApEinfo_fwdcolor=#85dae9
     misc_feature    3015..3080
                     /label="Proline Rich Region"
                     /ApEinfo_revcolor=#b4abac
                     /ApEinfo_fwdcolor=#b4abac
     CDS             3081..3110
                     /label="10x GS # 4"
                     /ApEinfo_revcolor=#c6c9d1
                     /ApEinfo_fwdcolor=#c6c9d1
     CDS             3117..4007
                     /label="HaloTag Core"
                     /ApEinfo_revcolor=#4444ff
                     /ApEinfo_fwdcolor=#4444ff
     CDS             4008..4010
                     /label="STOP"
                     /ApEinfo_revcolor=#faac61
                     /ApEinfo_fwdcolor=#faac61
     polyA_signal    4139..4260
                     /label="SV40 poly(A) signal"
                     /ApEinfo_revcolor=#b4abac
                     /ApEinfo_fwdcolor=#b4abac
     rep_origin      complement(4267..4722)
                     /label="f1 ori"
                     /ApEinfo_revcolor=#ffef86
                     /ApEinfo_fwdcolor=#ffef86
     promoter        4749..4853
                     /label="AmpR promoter"
                     /ApEinfo_revcolor=#c6c9d1
                     /ApEinfo_fwdcolor=#c6c9d1
     promoter        4855..5212
                     /label="SV40 promoter"
                     /ApEinfo_revcolor=#c6c9d1
                     /ApEinfo_fwdcolor=#c6c9d1
     rep_origin      5063..5198
                     /label="SV40 ori"
                     /ApEinfo_revcolor=#ffef86
                     /ApEinfo_fwdcolor=#ffef86
     CDS             5247..6041
                     /label="NeoR/KanR"
                     /ApEinfo_revcolor=#b7e6d7
                     /ApEinfo_fwdcolor=#b7e6d7
     polyA_signal    6273..6320
                     /label="HSV TK poly(A) signal"
                     /ApEinfo_revcolor=#b4abac
                     /ApEinfo_fwdcolor=#b4abac
     rep_origin      6649..7237
                     /label="ori"
                     /ApEinfo_revcolor=#ffef86
                     /ApEinfo_fwdcolor=#ffef86
ORIGIN
        1 TAGTTATTAA TAGTAATCAA TTACGGGGTC ATTAGTTCAT AGCCCATATA TGGAGTTCCG
       61 ATGGGCGGTA GGCGTGTACG GTGGGAGGTC TATATAAGCA GAGCTGGTTT AGTGAACCGT
      121 CAGATCCGCT AGCGCTACCG GTCGCCACCA TGCCGGCCCG GCGGCTGCTG CTGCTGCTGA
      181 CGCTGCTGCT GCCCGGCCTC GGGATTTTTG GAAGTACCAG CACAGTGACG CTTCCTGAAA
      241 CCTTGTTGTT TGTGTCAACG CTGGATGGAA GTTTGCATGC TGTCAGCAAG AGGACAGGCT
      301 CAATCAAATG GACTTTAAAA GAAGATCCAG TCCTGCAGGT CCCAACACAT GTGGAAGAGC
      361 CTGCCTTTCT CCCAGATCCT AATGATGGCA GCCTGTATAC GCTTGGAAGC AAGAATAATG
      421 AAGGCCTGAC GAAACTTCCT TTTACCATCC CAGAATTGGT GCAGGCATCC CCATGCCGAA
      481 GTTCAGATGG AATCCTCTAC ATGGGTAAAA AGCAGGACAT CTGGTATGTT ATTGACCTCC
      541 TGACCGGAGA GAAGCAGCAG ACTTTGTCAT CGGCCTTTGC AGATAGTCTC TGCCCATCAA
      601 CCTCTCTTCT GTATCTTGGG CGAACAGAAT ACACCATCAC CATGTACGAC ACCAAAACCC
      661 GAGAGCTCCG GTGGAATGCC ACCTACTTTG ACTATGCGGC CTCACTGCCT GAGGACGACG
      721 TGGACTACAA GATGTCCCAC TTTGTGTCCA ATGGTGATGG GCTGGTGGTG ACTGTGGACA
      781 GTGAATCTGG GGACGTCCTG TGGATCCAAA ACTACGCCTC CCCTGTGGTG GCCTTTTATG
      841 TCTGGCAGCG GGAGGGTCTG AGGAAGGTGA TGCACATCAA TGTCGCTGTG GAGACCCTGC
      901 GCTATCTGAC CTTCATGTCT GGGGAGGTGG GGCGCATCAC AAAGTGGAAG TACCCGTTCC
      961 CCAAGGAGAC AGAGGCCAAG AGCAAGCTGA CGCCCACTCT GTATGTTGGG AAATACTCTA
     1021 CCAGCCTCTA TGCCTCTCCC TCAATGGTAC ACGAGGGGGT TGCTGTCGTG CCCCGCGGCA
     1081 GCACACTTCC TTTGCTGGAA GGGCCCCAGA CTGATGGCGT CACCATCGGG GACAAGGGGG
     1141 AGTGTGTGAT CACGCCCAGC ACGGACGTCA AGTTTGATCC CGGACTCAAA AGCAAGAACA
     1201 AGCTCAACTA CTTGAGGAAT TACTGGCTTC TGATAGGACA CCATGAAACC CCACTGTCTG
     1261 CGTCTACCAA GATGCTGGAG AGATTTCCCA ACAATCTACC CAAACATCGG GAAAATGTGA
     1321 TTCCTGCTGA TTCAGAGAAA AAGAGCTTTG AGGAAGTTAT CAACCTGGTT GACCAGACTT
     1381 CAGAAAACGC ACCTACCACC GTGTCTCGGG ATGTGGAGGA GAAGCCCGCC CATGCCCCTG
     1441 CCCGGCCCGA GGCCCCCGTG GACTCCATGC TTAAGGACAT GGCTACCATC ATCCTGAGCA
     1501 CCTTCCTGCT GATTGGCTGG GTGGCCTTCA TCATCACCTA TCCCCTGAGC ATGCATCAGC
     1561 AGCAGCAGCT CCAGCACCAG CAGTTCCAGA AGGAACTGGA GAAGATCCAG CTCCTGCAGC
     1621 AGCAGCAGCA GCAGCTGCCC TTCCACCCAC CTGGAGACAC GGCTCAGGAC GGCGAGCTCC
     1681 TGGACACGTC TGGCCCGTAC TCAGAGAGCT CGGGCACCAG CAGCCCCAGC ACGTCCCCCA
     1741 GGGCCTCCAA CCACTCGCTC TGCTCCGGCA GCTCTGCCTC CAAGGCTGGC AGCAGCCCCT
     1801 CCCTGGAACA AGACGATGGA GATGAGGAAA CCAGCGTGGT GATAGTTGGG AAAATTTCCT
     1861 TCTGTCCCAA GGATGTCCTG GGCCATGGAG CTGAGGGCAC AATTGTGTAC CGGGGCATGT
     1921 TTGACAACCG CGACGTGGCC GTGGCTAGGA TCCTCCCCGA GTGTTTTAGC TTCGCAGACC
     1981 GTGAGGTCCA GCTGTTGCGA GAATCGGATG AGCACCCGAA CGTGATCCGC TACTTCTGCA
     2041 CGGAGAAGGA CCGGCAATTC CAGTACATTG CCATCGAGCT GTGTGCAGCC ACCCTGCAAG
     2101 AGTATGTGGA GCAGAAGGAC TTTGCGCATC TCGGCCTGGA GCCCATCACC TTGCTGCAGC
     2161 AGACCACCTC GGGCCTGGCC CACCTCCACT CCCTCAACAT CGTTCACAGA GACCTAAAGC
     2221 CACACAACAT CCTCATATCC ATGCCCAATG CACACGGCAA GATCAAGGCC ATGATCTCCG
     2281 ACTTTGGCCT CTGCAAGAAG CTGGCAGTGG GCAGACACAG TTTCAGCCGC CGATCTGGGG
     2341 TGCCTGGCAC AGAAGGCTGG ATCGCTCCAG AGATGCTGAG CGAAGACTGT AAGGAGAACC
     2401 CTACCTACAC GGTGGACATC TTTTCTGCAG GCTGCGTCTT TTACTACGTA ATCTCTGAGG
     2461 GCAGCCACCC TTTTGGCAAG TCCCTGCAGC GGCAGGCCAA CATCCTCCTG GGTGCCTGCA
     2521 GCCTTGACTG CTTGCACCCA GAGAAGCACG AAGACGTCAT TGCACGTGAA TTGATAGAGA
     2581 AGATGATTGC GATGGATCCT CAGAAACGCC CCTCAGCGAA GCACGTGCTC AAACACCCGT
     2641 TCTTCTGGAG CCTAGAGAAG CAGCTCCAGT TCTTCCAGGA CGTGAGCGAC AGAATAGAAA
     2701 AGGAATCCCT GGATGGCCCG ATCGTGAAGC AGTTAGAGAG AGGCGGGAGA GCCGTGGTGA
     2761 AGATGGACTG GCGGGAGAAC ATCACTGTCC CCCTCCAGAC AGACCTGCGT AAATTCAGGA
     2821 CCTATAAAGG TGGTTCTGTC AGAGATCTCC TCCGAGCCAT GAGAAATAAG AAGCACCACT
     2881 ACCGGGAGCT GCCTGCAGAG GTGCGGGAGA CGCTGGGGTC CCTCCCCGAC GACTTCGTGT
     2941 GCTACTTCAC GTCTCGCTTC CCCCACCTCC TCGCACACAC CTACCGGGCC ATGGAGCTGT
     3001 GCAGCCACGA GAGACTCTTC CAGCCCTACT ACTTCCACGA GCCCCCAGAG CCCCAGCCCC
     3061 CAGTGACTCC AGACGCCCTC GGTGGAGGCG GTAGCGGAGG AGGTGGCTCT GTCGACATGG
     3121 CAGAAATCGG TACTGGCTTT CCATTCGACC CCCATTATGT GGAAGTCCTG GGCGAGCGCA
     3181 TGCACTACGT CGATGTTGGT CCGCGCGATG GCACCCCTGT GCTGTTCCTG CACGGTAACC
     3241 CGACCTCCTC CTACGTGTGG CGCAACATCA TCCCGCATGT TGCACCGACC CATCGCTGCA
     3301 TTGCTCCAGA CCTGATCGGT ATGGGCAAAT CCGACAAACC AGACCTGGGT TATTTCTTCG
     3361 ACGACCACGT CCGCTTCATG GATGCCTTCA TCGAAGCCCT GGGTCTGGAA GAGGTCGTCC
     3421 TGGTCATTCA CGACTGGGGC TCCGCTCTGG GTTTCCACTG GGCCAAGCGC AATCCAGAGC
     3481 GCGTCAAAGG TATTGCATTT ATGGAGTTCA TCCGCCCTAT CCCGACCTGG GACGAATGGC
     3541 CAGAATTTGC CCGCGAGACC TTCCAGGCCT TCCGCACCAC CGACGTCGGC CGCAAGCTGA
     3601 TCATCGATCA GAACGTTTTT ATCGAGGGTA CGCTGCCGAT GGGTGTCGTC CGCCCGCTGA
     3661 CTGAAGTCGA GATGGACCAT TACCGCGAGC CGTTCCTGAA TCCTGTTGAC CGCGAGCCAC
     3721 TGTGGCGCTT CCCAAACGAG CTGCCAATCG CCGGTGAGCC AGCGAACATC GTCGCGCTGG
     3781 TCGAAGAATA CATGGACTGG CTGCACCAGT CCCCTGTCCC GAAGCTGCTG TTCTGGGGCA
     3841 CCCCAGGCGT TCTGATCCCA CCGGCCGAAG CCGCTCGCCT GGCCAAAAGC CTGCCTAACT
     3901 GCAAGGCTGT GGACATCGGC CCGGGTCTGA ATCTGCTGCA AGAAGACAAC CCGGACCTGA
     3961 TCGGCAGCGA GATCGCGCGC TGGCTGTCGA CGCTCGAGAT TTCCGGCtaa GATCCACCGG
     4021 ATCTAGATAA CTGATCATAA TCAGCCATAC CACATTTGTA GAGGTTTTAC TTGCTTTAAA
     4081 AAACCTCCCA CACCTCCCCC TGAACCTGAA ACATAAAATG AATGCAATTG TTGTTGTTAA
     4141 CTTGTTTATT GCAGCTTATA ATGGTTACAA ATAAAGCAAT AGCATCACAA ATTTCACAAA
     4201 TAAAGCATTT TTTTCACTGC ATTCTAGTTG TGGTTTGTCC AAACTCATCA ATGTATCTTA
     4261 ACGCGTAAAT TGTAAGCGTT AATATTTTGT TAAAATTCGC GTTAAATTTT TGTTAAATCA
     4321 GCTCATTTTT TAACCAATAG GCCGAAATCG GCAAAATCCC TTATAAATCA AAAGAATAGA
     4381 CCGAGATAGG GTNNNNNNNN NNNNNNNNNN NNNNNNNNNN NNNNNNNNNA AAGAACGTGG
     4441 ACTCCAACGT CAAAGGNNNN NNNNNNNNNN NNNNNNNNNN NNNNNNNNNN NNNNNNNNNN
     4501 NNNNNTNNNN NNNNNNNNNN NNNNNNNNNN NNNNNNNNNN NNNNNNNNNN NNNNNNNNNN
     4561 NNNNNNNNNN NNNNNNNNNN NNNNNNNNNN NNNNNNNGNN NNNNNNNNNN NNNNNNNNNN
     4621 NNNNNNNNNN NNNNNNNNNN NNNNNNNNNN NNNNNNNNNN NNNNNNNNNN NNNNNNNNNN
     4681 NNNNNNNNNN NNNNNNNNNN NNNNNNNNNN NNNNNNNNNN NNCAGGTGGC ACTTTTCGGG
     4741 GAAATGTGCG CGGAACCCCT ATTTGTTTAT TTTTCTAAAT ACATTCAAAT ATGTATCCGC
     4801 TCATGAGACA ATAACCCTGA TAAATGCTTC AATAATATTG AAAAAGGAAG AGTCCTGAGG
     4861 CGGAAAGAAC CAGCTGTGGA ATGTGTGTCA GTTAGGGTGT GGAAAGTCCC CAGGCTCCCC
     4921 AGCAGGCAGA AGTATGCAAA GCATGCATCT CAATTAGTCA GCAACCAGGT GTGGAAAGTC
     4981 CCCAGGCTCC CCAGCAGGCA GAAGTATGCA AAGCATGCAT CTCAATTAGT CAGCAACCAT
     5041 AGTCCCGCCC CTAACTCCGC CCATCCCGCC CCTAACTCCG CCCAGTTCCG CCCATTCTCC
     5101 GCCCCATGGC TGACTAATTT TTTTTATTTA TGCAGAGGCC GAGGCCGCCT CGGCCTCTGA
     5161 GCTATTCCAG AAGTAGTGAG GAGGCTTTTT TGGAGGCCTA GGCTTTTGCA AAGATCGATC
     5221 AAGAGACAGG ATGAGGATCG TTTCGCATGA TTGAACAAGA TGGATTGCAC GCAGGTTCTC
     5281 CGGCCGCTTG GGTGGAGAGG CTATTCGGCT ATGACTGGGC ACAACAGACA ATCGGCTGCT
     5341 CTGATGCCGC CGTGTTCCGG CTGTCAGCGC AGGGGCGCCC GGTTCTTTTT GTCAAGACCG
     5401 ACCTGTCCGG TGCCCTGAAT GAACTGCAAG ACGAGGCAGC GCGGCTATCG TGGCTGGCCA
     5461 CGACGGGCGT TCCTTGCGCA GCTGTGCTCG ACGTTGTCAC TGAAGCGGGA AGGGACTGGC
     5521 TGCTATTGGG CGAAGTGCCG GGGCAGGATC TCCTGTCATC TCACCTTGCT CCTGCCGAGA
     5581 AAGTATCCAT CATGGCTGAT GCAATGCGGC GGCTGCATAC GCTTGATCCG GCTACCTGCC
     5641 CATTCGACCA CCAAGCGAAA CATCGCATCG AGCGAGCACG TACTCGGATG GAAGCCGGTC
     5701 TTGTCGATCA GGATGATCTG GACGAAGAGC ATCAGGGGCT CGCGCCAGCC GAACTGTTCG
     5761 CCAGGCTCAA GGCGAGCATG CCCGACGGCG AGGATCTCGT CGTGACCCAT GGCGATGCCT
     5821 GCTTGCCGAA TATCATGGTG GAAAATGGCC GCTTTTCTGG ATTCATCGAC TGTGGCCGGC
     5881 TGGGTGTGGC GGACCGCTAT CAGGACATAG CGTTGGCTAC CCGTGATATT GCTGAAGAGC
     5941 TTGGCGGCGA ATGGGCTGAC CGCTTCCTCG TGCTTTACGG TATCGCCGCT CCCGATTCGC
     6001 AGCGCATCGC CTTCTATCGC CTTCTTGACG AGTTCTTCTG AGCGGGACTC TGGGGTTCGA
     6061 AATGACCGAC CAAGCGACGC CCAACCTGCC ATCACGAGAT TTCGATTCCA CCGCCGCCTT
     6121 CTATGAAAGG TTGGGCTTCG GAATCGTTTT CCGGGACGCC GGCTGGATGA TCCTCCAGCG
     6181 CGGGGATCTC ATGCTGGAGT TCTTCGCCCA CCCTAGGGGG AGGCTAACTG AAACACGGAA
     6241 GGAGACAATA CCGGAAGGAA CCCGCGCTAT GACGGCAATA AAAAGACAGA ATAAAACGCA
     6301 CGGTGTTGGG TCGTTTGTTC ATAAACGCGG GGTTCGGTCC CAGGGCTGGC ACTCTGTCGA
     6361 TACCCCACCG AGACCCCATT GGGGCCAATA CGCCCGCGTT TCTTCCTTTT CCCCACCCCA
     6421 CCCCCCAAGT TCGGGTGAAG GCCCAGGGCT CGCAGCCAAC GTCGGGGCGG CAGGCCCTGC
     6481 CATAGCCTCA GGTTACTCAT ATATACTTTA GATTGATTTA AAACTTCATT TTTAATTTAA
     6541 AAGGATCTAG GTGAAGATCC TTTTTGATAA TCTCATGACC AAAATCCCTT AACGTGAGTT
     6601 TTCGTTCCAC TGAGCGTCAG ACCCCGTAGA AAAGATCAAA GGATCTTCTT GAGATCCTTT
     6661 TTTTCTGCGC GTAATCTGCT GCTTGCAAAC AAAAAAACCA CCGCTACCAG CGGTGGTTTG
     6721 TTTGCCGGAT CAAGAGCTAC CAACTCTTTT TCCGAAGGTA ACTGGCTTCA GCAGAGCGCA
     6781 GATACCAAAT ACTGTCCTTC TAGTGTAGCC GTAGTTAGGC CACCACTTCA AGAACTCTGT
     6841 AGCACCGCCT ACATACCTCG CTCTGCTAAT CCTGTTACCA GTGGCTGCTG CCAGTGGCGA
     6901 TAAGTCGTGT CTTACCGGGT TGGACTCAAG ACGATAGTTA CCGGATAAGG CGCAGCGGTC
     6961 GGGCTGAACG GGGGGTTCGT GCACACAGCC CAGCTTGGAG CGAACGACCT ACACCGAACT
     7021 GAGATACCTA CAGCGTGAGC TATGAGAAAG CGCCACGCTT CCCGAAGGGA GAAAGGCGGA
     7081 CAGGTATCCG GTAAGCGGCA GGGTCGGAAC AGGAGAGCGC ACGAGGGAGC TTCCAGGGGG
     7141 AAACGCCTGG TATCTTTATA GTCCTGTCGG GTTTCGCCAC CTCTGACTTG AGCGTCGATT
     7201 TTTGTGATGC TCGTCAGGGG GGCGGAGCCT ATGGAAAAAC GCCAGCAACG CGGCCTTTTT
     7261 ACGGTTCCTG GCCTTTTGCT GGCCTTTTGC TCACATGTTC TTTCCTGCGT TATCCCCTGA
     7321 TTCTGTGGAT AACCGTATTA CCGCCATGCA T
//
