# Supplementary material for: Endoplasmic reticulum stress activates human IRE1α through reversible assembly of inactive dimers into small oligomers
Source: eLife. 2022 Jun 22;11:e74342. doi: 10.7554/eLife.74342 (PMC9217129; doi:10.7554/eLife.74342)
Supplement: Supplementary file 2. [file elife-74342-supp2.zip › pPW3762_IRE1_K121Y-HaloTag-CMVd3.gb]

LOCUS       pPW3762_IRE1_K121Y-Halo 7351 bp ds-DNA     circular     30-SEP-2021
DEFINITION  .
KEYWORDS    "marker:NeoR/KanR"                                                 
FEATURES             Location/Qualifiers
     promoter        61..105
                     /label="CMVd3 promoter"
                     /ApEinfo_revcolor=#c6c9d1
                     /ApEinfo_fwdcolor=#c6c9d1
     misc_feature    150..1478
                     /label="Lumenal"
                     /ApEinfo_revcolor=#b7e6d7
                     /ApEinfo_fwdcolor=#b7e6d7
     misc_feature    510..512
                     /label="K121Y"
                     /ApEinfo_revcolor=#b4abac
                     /ApEinfo_fwdcolor=#b4abac
     misc_feature    1479..1541
                     /label="TM"
                     /ApEinfo_revcolor=#ffef86
                     /ApEinfo_fwdcolor=#ffef86
     misc_feature    1554..1682
                     /label="Q Box"
                     /ApEinfo_revcolor=#ffef86
                     /ApEinfo_fwdcolor=#ffef86
     misc_feature    1683..1859
                     /label="S Box"
                     /ApEinfo_revcolor=#ff0000
                     /ApEinfo_fwdcolor=#ff0000
     misc_feature    1860..2645
                     /label="Kinase"
                     /ApEinfo_revcolor=#b4abac
                     /ApEinfo_fwdcolor=#b4abac
     misc_feature    2661..3014
                     /label="RNase"
                     /ApEinfo_revcolor=#85dae9
                     /ApEinfo_fwdcolor=#85dae9
     misc_feature    3015..3080
                     /label="Proline Rich Region"
                     /ApEinfo_revcolor=#b4abac
                     /ApEinfo_fwdcolor=#b4abac
     CDS             3081..3110
                     /label="10x GS # 4"
                     /ApEinfo_revcolor=#c6c9d1
                     /ApEinfo_fwdcolor=#c6c9d1
     CDS             3117..4007
                     /label="HaloTag Core"
                     /ApEinfo_revcolor=#4444ff
                     /ApEinfo_fwdcolor=#4444ff
     CDS             4008..4010
                     /label="STOP"
                     /ApEinfo_revcolor=#faac61
                     /ApEinfo_fwdcolor=#faac61
     polyA_signal    4139..4260
                     /label="SV40 poly(A) signal"
                     /ApEinfo_revcolor=#b4abac
                     /ApEinfo_fwdcolor=#b4abac
     rep_origin      complement(4267..4722)
                     /label="f1 ori"
                     /ApEinfo_revcolor=#ffef86
                     /ApEinfo_fwdcolor=#ffef86
     promoter        4749..4853
                     /label="AmpR promoter"
                     /ApEinfo_revcolor=#c6c9d1
                     /ApEinfo_fwdcolor=#c6c9d1
     promoter        4855..5212
                     /label="SV40 promoter"
                     /ApEinfo_revcolor=#c6c9d1
                     /ApEinfo_fwdcolor=#c6c9d1
     rep_origin      5063..5198
                     /label="SV40 ori"
                     /ApEinfo_revcolor=#ffef86
                     /ApEinfo_fwdcolor=#ffef86
     CDS             5247..6041
                     /label="NeoR/KanR"
                     /ApEinfo_revcolor=#b7e6d7
                     /ApEinfo_fwdcolor=#b7e6d7
     polyA_signal    6273..6320
                     /label="HSV TK poly(A) signal"
                     /ApEinfo_revcolor=#b4abac
                     /ApEinfo_fwdcolor=#b4abac
     rep_origin      6649..7237
                     /label="ori"
                     /ApEinfo_revcolor=#ffef86
                     /ApEinfo_fwdcolor=#ffef86
ORIGIN
        1 TAGTTATTAA TAGTAATCAA TTACGGGGTC ATTAGTTCAT AGCCCATATA TGGAGTTCCG
       61 ATGGGCGGTA GGCGTGTACG GTGGGAGGTC TATATAAGCA GAGCTGGTTT AGTGAACCGT
      121 CAGATCCGCT AGCGCTACCG GTCGCCACCA TGCCGGCCCG GCGGCTGCTG CTGCTGCTGA
      181 CGCTGCTGCT GCCCGGCCTC GGGATTTTTG GAAGTACCAG CACAGTGACG CTTCCTGAAA
      241 CCTTGTTGTT TGTGTCAACG CTGGATGGAA GTTTGCATGC TGTCAGCAAG AGGACAGGCT
      301 CAATCAAATG GACTTTAAAA GAAGATCCAG TCCTGCAGGT CCCAACACAT GTGGAAGAGC
      361 CTGCCTTTCT CCCAGATCCT AATGATGGCA GCCTGTATAC GCTTGGAAGC AAGAATAATG
      421 AAGGCCTGAC GAAACTTCCT TTTACCATCC CAGAATTGGT GCAGGCATCC CCATGCCGAA
      481 GTTCAGATGG AATCCTCTAC ATGGGTAAAT ACCAGGACAT CTGGTATGTT ATTGACCTCC
      541 TGACCGGAGA GAAGCAGCAG ACTTTGTCAT CGGCCTTTGC AGATAGTCTC TGCCCATCAA
      601 CCTCTCTTCT GTATCTTGGG CGAACAGAAT ACACCATCAC CATGTACGAC ACCAAAACCC
      661 GAGAGCTCCG GTGGAATGCC ACCTACTTTG ACTATGCGGC CTCACTGCCT GAGGACGACG
      721 TGGACTACAA GATGTCCCAC TTTGTGTCCA ATGGTGATGG GCTGGTGGTG ACTGTGGACA
      781 GTGAATCTGG GGACGTCCTG TGGATCCAAA ACTACGCCTC CCCTGTGGTG GCCTTTTATG
      841 TCTGGCAGCG GGAGGGTCTG AGGAAGGTGA TGCACATCAA TGTCGCTGTG GAGACCCTGC
      901 GCTATCTGAC CTTCATGTCT GGGGAGGTGG GGCGCATCAC AAAGTGGAAG TACCCGTTCC
      961 CCAAGGAGAC AGAGGCCAAG AGCAAGCTGA CGCCCACTCT GTATGTTGGG AAATACTCTA
     1021 CCAGCCTCTA TGCCTCTCCC TCAATGGTAC ACGAGGGGGT TGCTGTCGTG CCCCGCGGCA
     1081 GCACACTTCC TTTGCTGGAA GGGCCCCAGA CTGATGGCGT CACCATCGGG GACAAGGGGG
     1141 AGTGTGTGAT CACGCCCAGC ACGGACGTCA AGTTTGATCC CGGACTCAAA AGCAAGAACA
     1201 AGCTCAACTA CTTGAGGAAT TACTGGCTTC TGATAGGACA CCATGAAACC CCACTGTCTG
     1261 CGTCTACCAA GATGCTGGAG AGATTTCCCA ACAATCTACC CAAACATCGG GAAAATGTGA
     1321 TTCCTGCTGA TTCAGAGAAA AAGAGCTTTG AGGAAGTTAT CAACCTGGTT GACCAGACTT
     1381 CAGAAAACGC ACCTACCACC GTGTCTCGGG ATGTGGAGGA GAAGCCCGCC CATGCCCCTG
     1441 CCCGGCCCGA GGCCCCCGTG GACTCCATGC TTAAGGACAT GGCTACCATC ATCCTGAGCA
     1501 CCTTCCTGCT GATTGGCTGG GTGGCCTTCA TCATCACCTA TCCCCTGAGC ATGCATCAGC
     1561 AGCAGCAGCT CCAGCACCAG CAGTTCCAGA AGGAACTGGA GAAGATCCAG CTCCTGCAGC
     1621 AGCAGCAGCA GCAGCTGCCC TTCCACCCAC CTGGAGACAC GGCTCAGGAC GGCGAGCTCC
     1681 TGGACACGTC TGGCCCGTAC TCAGAGAGCT CGGGCACCAG CAGCCCCAGC ACGTCCCCCA
     1741 GGGCCTCCAA CCACTCGCTC TGCTCCGGCA GCTCTGCCTC CAAGGCTGGC AGCAGCCCCT
     1801 CCCTGGAACA AGACGATGGA GATGAGGAAA CCAGCGTGGT GATAGTTGGG AAAATTTCCT
     1861 TCTGTCCCAA GGATGTCCTG GGCCATGGAG CTGAGGGCAC AATTGTGTAC CGGGGCATGT
     1921 TTGACAACCG CGACGTGGCC GTGAAGAGGA TCCTCCCCGA GTGTTTTAGC TTCGCAGACC
     1981 GTGAGGTCCA GCTGTTGCGA GAATCGGATG AGCACCCGAA CGTGATCCGC TACTTCTGCA
     2041 CGGAGAAGGA CCGGCAATTC CAGTACATTG CCATCGAGCT GTGTGCAGCC ACCCTGCAAG
     2101 AGTATGTGGA GCAGAAGGAC TTTGCGCATC TCGGCCTGGA GCCCATCACC TTGCTGCAGC
     2161 AGACCACCTC GGGCCTGGCC CACCTCCACT CCCTCAACAT CGTTCACAGA GACCTAAAGC
     2221 CACACAACAT CCTCATATCC ATGCCCAATG CACACGGCAA GATCAAGGCC ATGATCTCCG
     2281 ACTTTGGCCT CTGCAAGAAG CTGGCAGTGG GCAGACACAG TTTCAGCCGC CGATCTGGGG
     2341 TGCCTGGCAC AGAAGGCTGG ATCGCTCCAG AGATGCTGAG CGAAGACTGT AAGGAGAACC
     2401 CTACCTACAC GGTGGACATC TTTTCTGCAG GCTGCGTCTT TTACTACGTA ATCTCTGAGG
     2461 GCAGCCACCC TTTTGGCAAG TCCCTGCAGC GGCAGGCCAA CATCCTCCTG GGTGCCTGCA
     2521 GCCTTGACTG CTTGCACCCA GAGAAGCACG AAGACGTCAT TGCACGTGAA TTGATAGAGA
     2581 AGATGATTGC GATGGATCCT CAGAAACGCC CCTCAGCGAA GCACGTGCTC AAACACCCGT
     2641 TCTTCTGGAG CCTAGAGAAG CAGCTCCAGT TCTTCCAGGA CGTGAGCGAC AGAATAGAAA
     2701 AGGAATCCCT GGATGGCCCG ATCGTGAAGC AGTTAGAGAG AGGCGGGAGA GCCGTGGTGA
     2761 AGATGGACTG GCGGGAGAAC ATCACTGTCC CCCTCCAGAC AGACCTGCGT AAATTCAGGA
     2821 CCTATAAAGG TGGTTCTGTC AGAGATCTCC TCCGAGCCAT GAGAAATAAG AAGCACCACT
     2881 ACCGGGAGCT GCCTGCAGAG GTGCGGGAGA CGCTGGGGTC CCTCCCCGAC GACTTCGTGT
     2941 GCTACTTCAC GTCTCGCTTC CCCCACCTCC TCGCACACAC CTACCGGGCC ATGGAGCTGT
     3001 GCAGCCACGA GAGACTCTTC CAGCCCTACT ACTTCCACGA GCCCCCAGAG CCCCAGCCCC
     3061 CAGTGACTCC AGACGCCCTC GGTGGAGGCG GTAGCGGAGG AGGTGGCTCT GTCGACATGG
     3121 CAGAAATCGG TACTGGCTTT CCATTCGACC CCCATTATGT GGAAGTCCTG GGCGAGCGCA
     3181 TGCACTACGT CGATGTTGGT CCGCGCGATG GCACCCCTGT GCTGTTCCTG CACGGTAACC
     3241 CGACCTCCTC CTACGTGTGG CGCAACATCA TCCCGCATGT TGCACCGACC CATCGCTGCA
     3301 TTGCTCCAGA CCTGATCGGT ATGGGCAAAT CCGACAAACC AGACCTGGGT TATTTCTTCG
     3361 ACGACCACGT CCGCTTCATG GATGCCTTCA TCGAAGCCCT GGGTCTGGAA GAGGTCGTCC
     3421 TGGTCATTCA CGACTGGGGC TCCGCTCTGG GTTTCCACTG GGCCAAGCGC AATCCAGAGC
     3481 GCGTCAAAGG TATTGCATTT ATGGAGTTCA TCCGCCCTAT CCCGACCTGG GACGAATGGC
     3541 CAGAATTTGC CCGCGAGACC TTCCAGGCCT TCCGCACCAC CGACGTCGGC CGCAAGCTGA
     3601 TCATCGATCA GAACGTTTTT ATCGAGGGTA CGCTGCCGAT GGGTGTCGTC CGCCCGCTGA
     3661 CTGAAGTCGA GATGGACCAT TACCGCGAGC CGTTCCTGAA TCCTGTTGAC CGCGAGCCAC
     3721 TGTGGCGCTT CCCAAACGAG CTGCCAATCG CCGGTGAGCC AGCGAACATC GTCGCGCTGG
     3781 TCGAAGAATA CATGGACTGG CTGCACCAGT CCCCTGTCCC GAAGCTGCTG TTCTGGGGCA
     3841 CCCCAGGCGT TCTGATCCCA CCGGCCGAAG CCGCTCGCCT GGCCAAAAGC CTGCCTAACT
     3901 GCAAGGCTGT GGACATCGGC CCGGGTCTGA ATCTGCTGCA AGAAGACAAC CCGGACCTGA
     3961 TCGGCAGCGA GATCGCGCGC TGGCTGTCGA CGCTCGAGAT TTCCGGCtaa GATCCACCGG
     4021 ATCTAGATAA CTGATCATAA TCAGCCATAC CACATTTGTA GAGGTTTTAC TTGCTTTAAA
     4081 AAACCTCCCA CACCTCCCCC TGAACCTGAA ACATAAAATG AATGCAATTG TTGTTGTTAA
     4141 CTTGTTTATT GCAGCTTATA ATGGTTACAA ATAAAGCAAT AGCATCACAA ATTTCACAAA
     4201 TAAAGCATTT TTTTCACTGC ATTCTAGTTG TGGTTTGTCC AAACTCATCA ATGTATCTTA
     4261 ACGCGTAAAT TGTAAGCGTT AATATTTTGT TAAAATTCGC GTTAAATTTT TGTTAAATCA
     4321 GCTCATTTTT TAACCAATAG GCCGAAATCG GCAAAATCCC TTATAAATCA AAAGAATAGA
     4381 CCGAGATAGG GTNNNNNNNN NNNNNNNNNN NNNNNNNNNN NNNNNNNNNA AAGAACGTGG
     4441 ACTCCAACGT CAAAGGNNNN NNNNNNNNNN NNNNNNNNNN NNNNNNNNNN NNNNNNNNNN
     4501 NNNNNTNNNN NNNNNNNNNN NNNNNNNNNN NNNNNNNNNN NNNNNNNNNN NNNNNNNNNN
     4561 NNNNNNNNNN NNNNNNNNNN NNNNNNNNNN NNNNNNNGNN NNNNNNNNNN NNNNNNNNNN
     4621 NNNNNNNNNN NNNNNNNNNN NNNNNNNNNN NNNNNNNNNN NNNNNNNNNN NNNNNNNNNN
     4681 NNNNNNNNNN NNNNNNNNNN NNNNNNNNNN NNNNNNNNNN NNCAGGTGGC ACTTTTCGGG
     4741 GAAATGTGCG CGGAACCCCT ATTTGTTTAT TTTTCTAAAT ACATTCAAAT ATGTATCCGC
     4801 TCATGAGACA ATAACCCTGA TAAATGCTTC AATAATATTG AAAAAGGAAG AGTCCTGAGG
     4861 CGGAAAGAAC CAGCTGTGGA ATGTGTGTCA GTTAGGGTGT GGAAAGTCCC CAGGCTCCCC
     4921 AGCAGGCAGA AGTATGCAAA GCATGCATCT CAATTAGTCA GCAACCAGGT GTGGAAAGTC
     4981 CCCAGGCTCC CCAGCAGGCA GAAGTATGCA AAGCATGCAT CTCAATTAGT CAGCAACCAT
     5041 AGTCCCGCCC CTAACTCCGC CCATCCCGCC CCTAACTCCG CCCAGTTCCG CCCATTCTCC
     5101 GCCCCATGGC TGACTAATTT TTTTTATTTA TGCAGAGGCC GAGGCCGCCT CGGCCTCTGA
     5161 GCTATTCCAG AAGTAGTGAG GAGGCTTTTT TGGAGGCCTA GGCTTTTGCA AAGATCGATC
     5221 AAGAGACAGG ATGAGGATCG TTTCGCATGA TTGAACAAGA TGGATTGCAC GCAGGTTCTC
     5281 CGGCCGCTTG GGTGGAGAGG CTATTCGGCT ATGACTGGGC ACAACAGACA ATCGGCTGCT
     5341 CTGATGCCGC CGTGTTCCGG CTGTCAGCGC AGGGGCGCCC GGTTCTTTTT GTCAAGACCG
     5401 ACCTGTCCGG TGCCCTGAAT GAACTGCAAG ACGAGGCAGC GCGGCTATCG TGGCTGGCCA
     5461 CGACGGGCGT TCCTTGCGCA GCTGTGCTCG ACGTTGTCAC TGAAGCGGGA AGGGACTGGC
     5521 TGCTATTGGG CGAAGTGCCG GGGCAGGATC TCCTGTCATC TCACCTTGCT CCTGCCGAGA
     5581 AAGTATCCAT CATGGCTGAT GCAATGCGGC GGCTGCATAC GCTTGATCCG GCTACCTGCC
     5641 CATTCGACCA CCAAGCGAAA CATCGCATCG AGCGAGCACG TACTCGGATG GAAGCCGGTC
     5701 TTGTCGATCA GGATGATCTG GACGAAGAGC ATCAGGGGCT CGCGCCAGCC GAACTGTTCG
     5761 CCAGGCTCAA GGCGAGCATG CCCGACGGCG AGGATCTCGT CGTGACCCAT GGCGATGCCT
     5821 GCTTGCCGAA TATCATGGTG GAAAATGGCC GCTTTTCTGG ATTCATCGAC TGTGGCCGGC
     5881 TGGGTGTGGC GGACCGCTAT CAGGACATAG CGTTGGCTAC CCGTGATATT GCTGAAGAGC
     5941 TTGGCGGCGA ATGGGCTGAC CGCTTCCTCG TGCTTTACGG TATCGCCGCT CCCGATTCGC
     6001 AGCGCATCGC CTTCTATCGC CTTCTTGACG AGTTCTTCTG AGCGGGACTC TGGGGTTCGA
     6061 AATGACCGAC CAAGCGACGC CCAACCTGCC ATCACGAGAT TTCGATTCCA CCGCCGCCTT
     6121 CTATGAAAGG TTGGGCTTCG GAATCGTTTT CCGGGACGCC GGCTGGATGA TCCTCCAGCG
     6181 CGGGGATCTC ATGCTGGAGT TCTTCGCCCA CCCTAGGGGG AGGCTAACTG AAACACGGAA
     6241 GGAGACAATA CCGGAAGGAA CCCGCGCTAT GACGGCAATA AAAAGACAGA ATAAAACGCA
     6301 CGGTGTTGGG TCGTTTGTTC ATAAACGCGG GGTTCGGTCC CAGGGCTGGC ACTCTGTCGA
     6361 TACCCCACCG AGACCCCATT GGGGCCAATA CGCCCGCGTT TCTTCCTTTT CCCCACCCCA
     6421 CCCCCCAAGT TCGGGTGAAG GCCCAGGGCT CGCAGCCAAC GTCGGGGCGG CAGGCCCTGC
     6481 CATAGCCTCA GGTTACTCAT ATATACTTTA GATTGATTTA AAACTTCATT TTTAATTTAA
     6541 AAGGATCTAG GTGAAGATCC TTTTTGATAA TCTCATGACC AAAATCCCTT AACGTGAGTT
     6601 TTCGTTCCAC TGAGCGTCAG ACCCCGTAGA AAAGATCAAA GGATCTTCTT GAGATCCTTT
     6661 TTTTCTGCGC GTAATCTGCT GCTTGCAAAC AAAAAAACCA CCGCTACCAG CGGTGGTTTG
     6721 TTTGCCGGAT CAAGAGCTAC CAACTCTTTT TCCGAAGGTA ACTGGCTTCA GCAGAGCGCA
     6781 GATACCAAAT ACTGTCCTTC TAGTGTAGCC GTAGTTAGGC CACCACTTCA AGAACTCTGT
     6841 AGCACCGCCT ACATACCTCG CTCTGCTAAT CCTGTTACCA GTGGCTGCTG CCAGTGGCGA
     6901 TAAGTCGTGT CTTACCGGGT TGGACTCAAG ACGATAGTTA CCGGATAAGG CGCAGCGGTC
     6961 GGGCTGAACG GGGGGTTCGT GCACACAGCC CAGCTTGGAG CGAACGACCT ACACCGAACT
     7021 GAGATACCTA CAGCGTGAGC TATGAGAAAG CGCCACGCTT CCCGAAGGGA GAAAGGCGGA
     7081 CAGGTATCCG GTAAGCGGCA GGGTCGGAAC AGGAGAGCGC ACGAGGGAGC TTCCAGGGGG
     7141 AAACGCCTGG TATCTTTATA GTCCTGTCGG GTTTCGCCAC CTCTGACTTG AGCGTCGATT
     7201 TTTGTGATGC TCGTCAGGGG GGCGGAGCCT ATGGAAAAAC GCCAGCAACG CGGCCTTTTT
     7261 ACGGTTCCTG GCCTTTTGCT GGCCTTTTGC TCACATGTTC TTTCCTGCGT TATCCCCTGA
     7321 TTCTGTGGAT AACCGTATTA CCGCCATGCA T
//
