# Supplementary material for: Endoplasmic reticulum stress activates human IRE1α through reversible assembly of inactive dimers into small oligomers
Source: eLife. 2022 Jun 22;11:e74342. doi: 10.7554/eLife.74342 (PMC9217129; doi:10.7554/eLife.74342)
Supplement: Supplementary file 2. [file elife-74342-supp2.zip › pPW3763_IRE1dLKR-HaloTag-CMVd3.gb]

LOCUS       pPW3763_IRE1dLKR-HaloTa 5827 bp ds-DNA     circular     30-SEP-2021
DEFINITION  .
KEYWORDS    "marker:NeoR/KanR"                                                 
FEATURES             Location/Qualifiers
     promoter        61..105
                     /label="CMVd3 promoter"
                     /ApEinfo_revcolor=#c6c9d1
                     /ApEinfo_fwdcolor=#c6c9d1
     misc_feature    150..1478
                     /label="Lumenal"
                     /ApEinfo_revcolor=#b7e6d7
                     /ApEinfo_fwdcolor=#b7e6d7
     misc_feature    1479..1541
                     /label="TM"
                     /ApEinfo_revcolor=#ffef86
                     /ApEinfo_fwdcolor=#ffef86
     misc_feature    1554..1556
                     /label="Q Box"
                     /ApEinfo_revcolor=#ffef86
                     /ApEinfo_fwdcolor=#ffef86
     CDS             1557..1586
                     /label="10x GS # 4"
                     /ApEinfo_revcolor=#c6c9d1
                     /ApEinfo_fwdcolor=#c6c9d1
     CDS             1593..2483
                     /label="HaloTag Core"
                     /ApEinfo_revcolor=#4444ff
                     /ApEinfo_fwdcolor=#4444ff
     CDS             2484..2486
                     /label="STOP"
                     /ApEinfo_revcolor=#faac61
                     /ApEinfo_fwdcolor=#faac61
     polyA_signal    2615..2736
                     /label="SV40 poly(A) signal"
                     /ApEinfo_revcolor=#b4abac
                     /ApEinfo_fwdcolor=#b4abac
     rep_origin      complement(2743..3198)
                     /label="f1 ori"
                     /ApEinfo_revcolor=#ffef86
                     /ApEinfo_fwdcolor=#ffef86
     promoter        3225..3329
                     /label="AmpR promoter"
                     /ApEinfo_revcolor=#c6c9d1
                     /ApEinfo_fwdcolor=#c6c9d1
     promoter        3331..3688
                     /label="SV40 promoter"
                     /ApEinfo_revcolor=#c6c9d1
                     /ApEinfo_fwdcolor=#c6c9d1
     rep_origin      3539..3674
                     /label="SV40 ori"
                     /ApEinfo_revcolor=#ffef86
                     /ApEinfo_fwdcolor=#ffef86
     CDS             3723..4517
                     /label="NeoR/KanR"
                     /ApEinfo_revcolor=#b7e6d7
                     /ApEinfo_fwdcolor=#b7e6d7
     polyA_signal    4749..4796
                     /label="HSV TK poly(A) signal"
                     /ApEinfo_revcolor=#b4abac
                     /ApEinfo_fwdcolor=#b4abac
     rep_origin      5125..5713
                     /label="ori"
                     /ApEinfo_revcolor=#ffef86
                     /ApEinfo_fwdcolor=#ffef86
ORIGIN
        1 TAGTTATTAA TAGTAATCAA TTACGGGGTC ATTAGTTCAT AGCCCATATA TGGAGTTCCG
       61 ATGGGCGGTA GGCGTGTACG GTGGGAGGTC TATATAAGCA GAGCTGGTTT AGTGAACCGT
      121 CAGATCCGCT AGCGCTACCG GTCGCCACCA TGCCGGCCCG GCGGCTGCTG CTGCTGCTGA
      181 CGCTGCTGCT GCCCGGCCTC GGGATTTTTG GAAGTACCAG CACAGTGACG CTTCCTGAAA
      241 CCTTGTTGTT TGTGTCAACG CTGGATGGAA GTTTGCATGC TGTCAGCAAG AGGACAGGCT
      301 CAATCAAATG GACTTTAAAA GAAGATCCAG TCCTGCAGGT CCCAACACAT GTGGAAGAGC
      361 CTGCCTTTCT CCCAGATCCT AATGATGGCA GCCTGTATAC GCTTGGAAGC AAGAATAATG
      421 AAGGCCTGAC GAAACTTCCT TTTACCATCC CAGAATTGGT GCAGGCATCC CCATGCCGAA
      481 GTTCAGATGG AATCCTCTAC ATGGGTAAAA AGCAGGACAT CTGGTATGTT ATTGACCTCC
      541 TGACCGGAGA GAAGCAGCAG ACTTTGTCAT CGGCCTTTGC AGATAGTCTC TGCCCATCAA
      601 CCTCTCTTCT GTATCTTGGG CGAACAGAAT ACACCATCAC CATGTACGAC ACCAAAACCC
      661 GAGAGCTCCG GTGGAATGCC ACCTACTTTG ACTATGCGGC CTCACTGCCT GAGGACGACG
      721 TGGACTACAA GATGTCCCAC TTTGTGTCCA ATGGTGATGG GCTGGTGGTG ACTGTGGACA
      781 GTGAATCTGG GGACGTCCTG TGGATCCAAA ACTACGCCTC CCCTGTGGTG GCCTTTTATG
      841 TCTGGCAGCG GGAGGGTCTG AGGAAGGTGA TGCACATCAA TGTCGCTGTG GAGACCCTGC
      901 GCTATCTGAC CTTCATGTCT GGGGAGGTGG GGCGCATCAC AAAGTGGAAG TACCCGTTCC
      961 CCAAGGAGAC AGAGGCCAAG AGCAAGCTGA CGCCCACTCT GTATGTTGGG AAATACTCTA
     1021 CCAGCCTCTA TGCCTCTCCC TCAATGGTAC ACGAGGGGGT TGCTGTCGTG CCCCGCGGCA
     1081 GCACACTTCC TTTGCTGGAA GGGCCCCAGA CTGATGGCGT CACCATCGGG GACAAGGGGG
     1141 AGTGTGTGAT CACGCCCAGC ACGGACGTCA AGTTTGATCC CGGACTCAAA AGCAAGAACA
     1201 AGCTCAACTA CTTGAGGAAT TACTGGCTTC TGATAGGACA CCATGAAACC CCACTGTCTG
     1261 CGTCTACCAA GATGCTGGAG AGATTTCCCA ACAATCTACC CAAACATCGG GAAAATGTGA
     1321 TTCCTGCTGA TTCAGAGAAA AAGAGCTTTG AGGAAGTTAT CAACCTGGTT GACCAGACTT
     1381 CAGAAAACGC ACCTACCACC GTGTCTCGGG ATGTGGAGGA GAAGCCCGCC CATGCCCCTG
     1441 CCCGGCCCGA GGCCCCCGTG GACTCCATGC TTAAGGACAT GGCTACCATC ATCCTGAGCA
     1501 CCTTCCTGCT GATTGGCTGG GTGGCCTTCA TCATCACCTA TCCCCTGAGC ATGCATGGTG
     1561 GAGGCGGTAG CGGAGGAGGT GGCTCTGTCG ACATGGCAGA AATCGGTACT GGCTTTCCAT
     1621 TCGACCCCCA TTATGTGGAA GTCCTGGGCG AGCGCATGCA CTACGTCGAT GTTGGTCCGC
     1681 GCGATGGCAC CCCTGTGCTG TTCCTGCACG GTAACCCGAC CTCCTCCTAC GTGTGGCGCA
     1741 ACATCATCCC GCATGTTGCA CCGACCCATC GCTGCATTGC TCCAGACCTG ATCGGTATGG
     1801 GCAAATCCGA CAAACCAGAC CTGGGTTATT TCTTCGACGA CCACGTCCGC TTCATGGATG
     1861 CCTTCATCGA AGCCCTGGGT CTGGAAGAGG TCGTCCTGGT CATTCACGAC TGGGGCTCCG
     1921 CTCTGGGTTT CCACTGGGCC AAGCGCAATC CAGAGCGCGT CAAAGGTATT GCATTTATGG
     1981 AGTTCATCCG CCCTATCCCG ACCTGGGACG AATGGCCAGA ATTTGCCCGC GAGACCTTCC
     2041 AGGCCTTCCG CACCACCGAC GTCGGCCGCA AGCTGATCAT CGATCAGAAC GTTTTTATCG
     2101 AGGGTACGCT GCCGATGGGT GTCGTCCGCC CGCTGACTGA AGTCGAGATG GACCATTACC
     2161 GCGAGCCGTT CCTGAATCCT GTTGACCGCG AGCCACTGTG GCGCTTCCCA AACGAGCTGC
     2221 CAATCGCCGG TGAGCCAGCG AACATCGTCG CGCTGGTCGA AGAATACATG GACTGGCTGC
     2281 ACCAGTCCCC TGTCCCGAAG CTGCTGTTCT GGGGCACCCC AGGCGTTCTG ATCCCACCGG
     2341 CCGAAGCCGC TCGCCTGGCC AAAAGCCTGC CTAACTGCAA GGCTGTGGAC ATCGGCCCGG
     2401 GTCTGAATCT GCTGCAAGAA GACAACCCGG ACCTGATCGG CAGCGAGATC GCGCGCTGGC
     2461 TGTCGACGCT CGAGATTTCC GGCtaaGATC CACCGGATCT AGATAACTGA TCATAATCAG
     2521 CCATACCACA TTTGTAGAGG TTTTACTTGC TTTAAAAAAC CTCCCACACC TCCCCCTGAA
     2581 CCTGAAACAT AAAATGAATG CAATTGTTGT TGTTAACTTG TTTATTGCAG CTTATAATGG
     2641 TTACAAATAA AGCAATAGCA TCACAAATTT CACAAATAAA GCATTTTTTT CACTGCATTC
     2701 TAGTTGTGGT TTGTCCAAAC TCATCAATGT ATCTTAACGC GTAAATTGTA AGCGTTAATA
     2761 TTTTGTTAAA ATTCGCGTTA AATTTTTGTT AAATCAGCTC ATTTTTTAAC CAATAGGCCG
     2821 AAATCGGCAA AATCCCTTAT AAATCAAAAG AATAGACCGA GATAGGGTNN NNNNNNNNNN
     2881 NNNNNNNNNN NNNNNNNNNN NNNNNAAAGA ACGTGGACTC CAACGTCAAA GGNNNNNNNN
     2941 NNNNNNNNNN NNNNNNNNNN NNNNNNNNNN NNNNNNNNNN NTNNNNNNNN NNNNNNNNNN
     3001 NNNNNNNNNN NNNNNNNNNN NNNNNNNNNN NNNNNNNNNN NNNNNNNNNN NNNNNNNNNN
     3061 NNNNNNNNNN NNNGNNNNNN NNNNNNNNNN NNNNNNNNNN NNNNNNNNNN NNNNNNNNNN
     3121 NNNNNNNNNN NNNNNNNNNN NNNNNNNNNN NNNNNNNNNN NNNNNNNNNN NNNNNNNNNN
     3181 NNNNNNNNNN NNNNNNNNCA GGTGGCACTT TTCGGGGAAA TGTGCGCGGA ACCCCTATTT
     3241 GTTTATTTTT CTAAATACAT TCAAATATGT ATCCGCTCAT GAGACAATAA CCCTGATAAA
     3301 TGCTTCAATA ATATTGAAAA AGGAAGAGTC CTGAGGCGGA AAGAACCAGC TGTGGAATGT
     3361 GTGTCAGTTA GGGTGTGGAA AGTCCCCAGG CTCCCCAGCA GGCAGAAGTA TGCAAAGCAT
     3421 GCATCTCAAT TAGTCAGCAA CCAGGTGTGG AAAGTCCCCA GGCTCCCCAG CAGGCAGAAG
     3481 TATGCAAAGC ATGCATCTCA ATTAGTCAGC AACCATAGTC CCGCCCCTAA CTCCGCCCAT
     3541 CCCGCCCCTA ACTCCGCCCA GTTCCGCCCA TTCTCCGCCC CATGGCTGAC TAATTTTTTT
     3601 TATTTATGCA GAGGCCGAGG CCGCCTCGGC CTCTGAGCTA TTCCAGAAGT AGTGAGGAGG
     3661 CTTTTTTGGA GGCCTAGGCT TTTGCAAAGA TCGATCAAGA GACAGGATGA GGATCGTTTC
     3721 GCATGATTGA ACAAGATGGA TTGCACGCAG GTTCTCCGGC CGCTTGGGTG GAGAGGCTAT
     3781 TCGGCTATGA CTGGGCACAA CAGACAATCG GCTGCTCTGA TGCCGCCGTG TTCCGGCTGT
     3841 CAGCGCAGGG GCGCCCGGTT CTTTTTGTCA AGACCGACCT GTCCGGTGCC CTGAATGAAC
     3901 TGCAAGACGA GGCAGCGCGG CTATCGTGGC TGGCCACGAC GGGCGTTCCT TGCGCAGCTG
     3961 TGCTCGACGT TGTCACTGAA GCGGGAAGGG ACTGGCTGCT ATTGGGCGAA GTGCCGGGGC
     4021 AGGATCTCCT GTCATCTCAC CTTGCTCCTG CCGAGAAAGT ATCCATCATG GCTGATGCAA
     4081 TGCGGCGGCT GCATACGCTT GATCCGGCTA CCTGCCCATT CGACCACCAA GCGAAACATC
     4141 GCATCGAGCG AGCACGTACT CGGATGGAAG CCGGTCTTGT CGATCAGGAT GATCTGGACG
     4201 AAGAGCATCA GGGGCTCGCG CCAGCCGAAC TGTTCGCCAG GCTCAAGGCG AGCATGCCCG
     4261 ACGGCGAGGA TCTCGTCGTG ACCCATGGCG ATGCCTGCTT GCCGAATATC ATGGTGGAAA
     4321 ATGGCCGCTT TTCTGGATTC ATCGACTGTG GCCGGCTGGG TGTGGCGGAC CGCTATCAGG
     4381 ACATAGCGTT GGCTACCCGT GATATTGCTG AAGAGCTTGG CGGCGAATGG GCTGACCGCT
     4441 TCCTCGTGCT TTACGGTATC GCCGCTCCCG ATTCGCAGCG CATCGCCTTC TATCGCCTTC
     4501 TTGACGAGTT CTTCTGAGCG GGACTCTGGG GTTCGAAATG ACCGACCAAG CGACGCCCAA
     4561 CCTGCCATCA CGAGATTTCG ATTCCACCGC CGCCTTCTAT GAAAGGTTGG GCTTCGGAAT
     4621 CGTTTTCCGG GACGCCGGCT GGATGATCCT CCAGCGCGGG GATCTCATGC TGGAGTTCTT
     4681 CGCCCACCCT AGGGGGAGGC TAACTGAAAC ACGGAAGGAG ACAATACCGG AAGGAACCCG
     4741 CGCTATGACG GCAATAAAAA GACAGAATAA AACGCACGGT GTTGGGTCGT TTGTTCATAA
     4801 ACGCGGGGTT CGGTCCCAGG GCTGGCACTC TGTCGATACC CCACCGAGAC CCCATTGGGG
     4861 CCAATACGCC CGCGTTTCTT CCTTTTCCCC ACCCCACCCC CCAAGTTCGG GTGAAGGCCC
     4921 AGGGCTCGCA GCCAACGTCG GGGCGGCAGG CCCTGCCATA GCCTCAGGTT ACTCATATAT
     4981 ACTTTAGATT GATTTAAAAC TTCATTTTTA ATTTAAAAGG ATCTAGGTGA AGATCCTTTT
     5041 TGATAATCTC ATGACCAAAA TCCCTTAACG TGAGTTTTCG TTCCACTGAG CGTCAGACCC
     5101 CGTAGAAAAG ATCAAAGGAT CTTCTTGAGA TCCTTTTTTT CTGCGCGTAA TCTGCTGCTT
     5161 GCAAACAAAA AAACCACCGC TACCAGCGGT GGTTTGTTTG CCGGATCAAG AGCTACCAAC
     5221 TCTTTTTCCG AAGGTAACTG GCTTCAGCAG AGCGCAGATA CCAAATACTG TCCTTCTAGT
     5281 GTAGCCGTAG TTAGGCCACC ACTTCAAGAA CTCTGTAGCA CCGCCTACAT ACCTCGCTCT
     5341 GCTAATCCTG TTACCAGTGG CTGCTGCCAG TGGCGATAAG TCGTGTCTTA CCGGGTTGGA
     5401 CTCAAGACGA TAGTTACCGG ATAAGGCGCA GCGGTCGGGC TGAACGGGGG GTTCGTGCAC
     5461 ACAGCCCAGC TTGGAGCGAA CGACCTACAC CGAACTGAGA TACCTACAGC GTGAGCTATG
     5521 AGAAAGCGCC ACGCTTCCCG AAGGGAGAAA GGCGGACAGG TATCCGGTAA GCGGCAGGGT
     5581 CGGAACAGGA GAGCGCACGA GGGAGCTTCC AGGGGGAAAC GCCTGGTATC TTTATAGTCC
     5641 TGTCGGGTTT CGCCACCTCT GACTTGAGCG TCGATTTTTG TGATGCTCGT CAGGGGGGCG
     5701 GAGCCTATGG AAAAACGCCA GCAACGCGGC CTTTTTACGG TTCCTGGCCT TTTGCTGGCC
     5761 TTTTGCTCAC ATGTTCTTTC CTGCGTTATC CCCTGATTCT GTGGATAACC GTATTACCGC
     5821 CATGCAT
//
