# Supplementary material for: Endoplasmic reticulum stress activates human IRE1α through reversible assembly of inactive dimers into small oligomers
Source: eLife. 2022 Jun 22;11:e74342. doi: 10.7554/eLife.74342 (PMC9217129; doi:10.7554/eLife.74342)
Supplement: Supplementary file 2. [file elife-74342-supp2.zip › pPW3754_IRE1cT-gRNA_hSpCas9.gb]

LOCUS       pPW3754_IRE1cT-gRNA_hSp 8509 bp ds-DNA     circular     30-SEP-2021
DEFINITION  .
KEYWORDS    "marker:AmpR, AAV2 ITR"                                            
FEATURES             Location/Qualifiers
     source          1..8509
                     /label="source"
                     /ApEinfo_revcolor=#c6c9d1
                     /ApEinfo_fwdcolor=#c6c9d1
     promoter        1..249
                     /label="Human U6 Promoter"
                     /ApEinfo_revcolor=#c6c9d1
                     /ApEinfo_fwdcolor=#c6c9d1
     primer_bind     175..197
                     /label="oTT26"
                     /ApEinfo_revcolor=#a020f0
                     /ApEinfo_fwdcolor=#a020f0
     misc_feature    251..270
                     /label="IRE1 c-term targeting sequence"
                     /ApEinfo_revcolor=#b4abac
                     /ApEinfo_fwdcolor=#b4abac
     misc_RNA        271..346
                     /label="gRNA scaffold"
                     /ApEinfo_revcolor=#85dae9
                     /ApEinfo_fwdcolor=#85dae9
     misc_feature    347..352
                     /label="U6 terminator"
                     /ApEinfo_revcolor=#b4abac
                     /ApEinfo_fwdcolor=#b4abac
     misc_feature    443..1241
                     /label="CBh"
                     /ApEinfo_revcolor=#b4abac
                     /ApEinfo_fwdcolor=#b4abac
     promoter        730..1007
                     /label="chicken β-actin promoter"
                     /ApEinfo_revcolor=#c6c9d1
                     /ApEinfo_fwdcolor=#c6c9d1
     misc_feature    1248..1256
                     /label="Kozak"
                     /ApEinfo_revcolor=#b4abac
                     /ApEinfo_fwdcolor=#b4abac
     CDS             1257..1322
                     /label="3xFLAG"
                     /ApEinfo_revcolor=#ff9ccd
                     /ApEinfo_fwdcolor=#ff9ccd
     CDS             1329..1349
                     /label="SV40 NLS"
                     /ApEinfo_revcolor=#993366
                     /ApEinfo_fwdcolor=#993366
     CDS             1374..5474
                     /label="Cas9"
                     /ApEinfo_revcolor=#993366
                     /ApEinfo_fwdcolor=#993366
     CDS             5475..5522
                     /label="nucleoplasmin NLS"
                     /ApEinfo_revcolor=#993366
                     /ApEinfo_fwdcolor=#993366
     primer_bind     complement(5550..5567)
                     /label="BGHRpA-primer-Reverse"
                     /ApEinfo_revcolor=#a020f0
                     /ApEinfo_fwdcolor=#a020f0
     polyA_signal    5556..5763
                     /label="bGH poly(A) signal"
                     /ApEinfo_revcolor=#b4abac
                     /ApEinfo_fwdcolor=#b4abac
     repeat_region   5772..5912
                     /label="AAV2 ITR"
                     /ApEinfo_revcolor=#f8d3a9
                     /ApEinfo_fwdcolor=#f8d3a9
     rep_origin      5987..6442
                     /label="f1 ori"
                     /ApEinfo_revcolor=#ffef86
                     /ApEinfo_fwdcolor=#ffef86
     promoter        6724..6828
                     /label="AmpR promoter"
                     /ApEinfo_revcolor=#c6c9d1
                     /ApEinfo_fwdcolor=#c6c9d1
     CDS             6829..6897
                     /label="AmpR"
                     /ApEinfo_revcolor=#b7e6d7
                     /ApEinfo_fwdcolor=#b7e6d7
     CDS             6898..7689
                     /label="AmpR"
                     /ApEinfo_revcolor=#b7e6d7
                     /ApEinfo_fwdcolor=#b7e6d7
     rep_origin      7837..8504
                     /label="pUC ori"
                     /ApEinfo_revcolor=#ffef86
                     /ApEinfo_fwdcolor=#ffef86
ORIGIN
        1 gagggcctat ttcccatgat tccttcatat ttgcatatac gatacaaggc tgttagagag
       61 ataattggaa ttaatttgac tgtaaacaca aagatattag tacaaaatac gtgacgtaga
      121 aagtaataat ttcttgggta gtttgcagtt ttaaaattat gttttaaaat ggactatcat
      181 atgcttaccg taacttgaaa gtatttcgat ttcttggctt tatatatctt GTGGAAAGGA
      241 CGAAACACCG CTGGGGCCAC CAGAACAGAG gttttagagc taGAAAtagc aagttaaaat
      301 aaggctagtc cgttatcaac ttgaaaaagt ggcaccgagt cggtgcTTTT TTgttttaga
      361 gctagaaata gcaagttaaa ataaggctag tccgtTTTTa gcgcgtgcgc caattctgca
      421 gacaaatggc tctagaggta cccgttacat aacttacggt aaatggcccg cctggctgac
      481 cgcccaacga cccccgccca ttgacgtcaa tagtaacgcc aatagggact ttccattgac
      541 gtcaatgggt ggagtattta cggtaaactg cccacttggc agtacatcaa gtgtatcata
      601 tgccaagtac gccccctatt gacgtcaatg acggtaaatg gcccgcctgg cattGtgccc
      661 agtacatgac cttatgggac tttcctactt ggcagtacat ctacgtatta gtcatcgcta
      721 ttaccatggt cgaggtgagc cccacgttct gcttcactct ccccatctcc cccccctccc
      781 cacccccaat tttgtattta tttatttttt aattattttg tgcagcgatg ggggcggggg
      841 gggggggggg gcgcgcgcca ggcggggcgg ggcggggcga ggggcggggc ggggcgaggc
      901 ggagaggtgc ggcggcagcc aatcagagcg gcgcgctccg aaagtttcct tttatggcga
      961 ggcggcggcg gcggcggccc tataaaaagc gaagcgcgcg gcgggcggga gtcgctgcga
     1021 cgctgccttc gccccgtgcc ccgctccgcc gccgcctcgc gccgcccgcc ccggctctga
     1081 ctgaccgcgt tactcccaca ggtgagcggg cgggacggcc cttctcctcc gggctgtaat
     1141 tagctgagca agaggtaagg gtttaaggga tggttggttg gtggggtatt aatgtttaat
     1201 tacctggagc acctgcctga aatcactttt tttcaggttG Gaccggtgcc accATGGACT
     1261 ATAAGGACCA CGACGGAGAC TACAAGGATC ATGATATTGA TTACAAAGAC GATGACGATA
     1321 AGATGGCCCC AAAGAAGAAG CGGAAGGTCG GTATCCACGG AGTCCCAGCA GCCGACAAGA
     1381 AGTACAGCAT CGGCCTGGAC ATCGGCACCA ACTCTGTGGG CTGGGCCGTG ATCACCGACG
     1441 AGTACAAGGT GCCCAGCAAG AAATTCAAGG TGCTGGGCAA CACCGACCGG CACAGCATCA
     1501 AGAAGAACCT GATCGGAGCC CTGCTGTTCG ACAGCGGCGA AACAGCCGAG GCCACCCGGC
     1561 TGAAGAGAAC CGCCAGAAGA AGATACACCA GACGGAAGAA CCGGATCTGC TATCTGCAAG
     1621 AGATCTTCAG CAACGAGATG GCCAAGGTGG ACGACAGCTT CTTCCACAGA CTGGAAGAGT
     1681 CCTTCCTGGT GGAAGAGGAT AAGAAGCACG AGCGGCACCC CATCTTCGGC AACATCGTGG
     1741 ACGAGGTGGC CTACCACGAG AAGTACCCCA CCATCTACCA CCTGAGAAAG AAACTGGTGG
     1801 ACAGCACCGA CAAGGCCGAC CTGCGGCTGA TCTATCTGGC CCTGGCCCAC ATGATCAAGT
     1861 TCCGGGGCCA CTTCCTGATC GAGGGCGACC TGAACCCCGA CAACAGCGAC GTGGACAAGC
     1921 TGTTCATCCA GCTGGTGCAG ACCTACAACC AGCTGTTCGA GGAAAACCCC ATCAACGCCA
     1981 GCGGCGTGGA CGCCAAGGCC ATCCTGTCTG CCAGACTGAG CAAGAGCAGA CGGCTGGAAA
     2041 ATCTGATCGC CCAGCTGCCC GGCGAGAAGA AGAATGGCCT GTTCGGAAAC CTGATTGCCC
     2101 TGAGCCTGGG CCTGACCCCC AACTTCAAGA GCAACTTCGA CCTGGCCGAG GATGCCAAAC
     2161 TGCAGCTGAG CAAGGACACC TACGACGACG ACCTGGACAA CCTGCTGGCC CAGATCGGCG
     2221 ACCAGTACGC CGACCTGTTT CTGGCCGCCA AGAACCTGTC CGACGCCATC CTGCTGAGCG
     2281 ACATCCTGAG AGTGAACACC GAGATCACCA AGGCCCCCCT GAGCGCCTCT ATGATCAAGA
     2341 GATACGACGA GCACCACCAG GACCTGACCC TGCTGAAAGC TCTCGTGCGG CAGCAGCTGC
     2401 CTGAGAAGTA CAAAGAGATT TTCTTCGACC AGAGCAAGAA CGGCTACGCC GGCTACATTG
     2461 ACGGCGGAGC CAGCCAGGAA GAGTTCTACA AGTTCATCAA GCCCATCCTG GAAAAGATGG
     2521 ACGGCACCGA GGAACTGCTC GTGAAGCTGA ACAGAGAGGA CCTGCTGCGG AAGCAGCGGA
     2581 CCTTCGACAA CGGCAGCATC CCCCACCAGA TCCACCTGGG AGAGCTGCAC GCCATTCTGC
     2641 GGCGGCAGGA AGATTTTTAC CCATTCCTGA AGGACAACCG GGAAAAGATC GAGAAGATCC
     2701 TGACCTTCCG CATCCCCTAC TACGTGGGCC CTCTGGCCAG GGGAAACAGC AGATTCGCCT
     2761 GGATGACCAG AAAGAGCGAG GAAACCATCA CCCCCTGGAA CTTCGAGGAA GTGGTGGACA
     2821 AGGGCGCTTC CGCCCAGAGC TTCATCGAGC GGATGACCAA CTTCGATAAG AACCTGCCCA
     2881 ACGAGAAGGT GCTGCCCAAG CACAGCCTGC TGTACGAGTA CTTCACCGTG TATAACGAGC
     2941 TGACCAAAGT GAAATACGTG ACCGAGGGAA TGAGAAAGCC CGCCTTCCTG AGCGGCGAGC
     3001 AGAAAAAGGC CATCGTGGAC CTGCTGTTCA AGACCAACCG GAAAGTGACC GTGAAGCAGC
     3061 TGAAAGAGGA CTACTTCAAG AAAATCGAGT GCTTCGACTC CGTGGAAATC TCCGGCGTGG
     3121 AAGATCGGTT CAACGCCTCC CTGGGCACAT ACCACGATCT GCTGAAAATT ATCAAGGACA
     3181 AGGACTTCCT GGACAATGAG GAAAACGAGG ACATTCTGGA AGATATCGTG CTGACCCTGA
     3241 CACTGTTTGA GGACAGAGAG ATGATCGAGG AACGGCTGAA AACCTATGCC CACCTGTTCG
     3301 ACGACAAAGT GATGAAGCAG CTGAAGCGGC GGAGATACAC CGGCTGGGGC AGGCTGAGCC
     3361 GGAAGCTGAT CAACGGCATC CGGGACAAGC AGTCCGGCAA GACAATCCTG GATTTCCTGA
     3421 AGTCCGACGG CTTCGCCAAC AGAAACTTCA TGCAGCTGAT CCACGACGAC AGCCTGACCT
     3481 TTAAAGAGGA CATCCAGAAA GCCCAGGTGT CCGGCCAGGG CGATAGCCTG CACGAGCACA
     3541 TTGCCAATCT GGCCGGCAGC CCCGCCATTA AGAAGGGCAT CCTGCAGACA GTGAAGGTGG
     3601 TGGACGAGCT CGTGAAAGTG ATGGGCCGGC ACAAGCCCGA GAACATCGTG ATCGAAATGG
     3661 CCAGAGAGAA CCAGACCACC CAGAAGGGAC AGAAGAACAG CCGCGAGAGA ATGAAGCGGA
     3721 TCGAAGAGGG CATCAAAGAG CTGGGCAGCC AGATCCTGAA AGAACACCCC GTGGAAAACA
     3781 CCCAGCTGCA GAACGAGAAG CTGTACCTGT ACTACCTGCA GAATGGGCGG GATATGTACG
     3841 TGGACCAGGA ACTGGACATC AACCGGCTGT CCGACTACGA TGTGGACCAT ATCGTGCCTC
     3901 AGAGCTTTCT GAAGGACGAC TCCATCGACA ACAAGGTGCT GACCAGAAGC GACAAGAACC
     3961 GGGGCAAGAG CGACAACGTG CCCTCCGAAG AGGTCGTGAA GAAGATGAAG AACTACTGGC
     4021 GGCAGCTGCT GAACGCCAAG CTGATTACCC AGAGAAAGTT CGACAATCTG ACCAAGGCCG
     4081 AGAGAGGCGG CCTGAGCGAA CTGGATAAGG CCGGCTTCAT CAAGAGACAG CTGGTGGAAA
     4141 CCCGGCAGAT CACAAAGCAC GTGGCACAGA TCCTGGACTC CCGGATGAAC ACTAAGTACG
     4201 ACGAGAATGA CAAGCTGATC CGGGAAGTGA AAGTGATCAC CCTGAAGTCC AAGCTGGTGT
     4261 CCGATTTCCG GAAGGATTTC CAGTTTTACA AAGTGCGCGA GATCAACAAC TACCACCACG
     4321 CCCACGACGC CTACCTGAAC GCCGTCGTGG GAACCGCCCT GATCAAAAAG TACCCTAAGC
     4381 TGGAAAGCGA GTTCGTGTAC GGCGACTACA AGGTGTACGA CGTGCGGAAG ATGATCGCCA
     4441 AGAGCGAGCA GGAAATCGGC AAGGCTACCG CCAAGTACTT CTTCTACAGC AACATCATGA
     4501 ACTTTTTCAA GACCGAGATT ACCCTGGCCA ACGGCGAGAT CCGGAAGCGG CCTCTGATCG
     4561 AGACAAACGG CGAAACCGGG GAGATCGTGT GGGATAAGGG CCGGGATTTT GCCACCGTGC
     4621 GGAAAGTGCT GAGCATGCCC CAAGTGAATA TCGTGAAAAA GACCGAGGTG CAGACAGGCG
     4681 GCTTCAGCAA AGAGTCTATC CTGCCCAAGA GGAACAGCGA TAAGCTGATC GCCAGAAAGA
     4741 AGGACTGGGA CCCTAAGAAG TACGGCGGCT TCGACAGCCC CACCGTGGCC TATTCTGTGC
     4801 TGGTGGTGGC CAAAGTGGAA AAGGGCAAGT CCAAGAAACT GAAGAGTGTG AAAGAGCTGC
     4861 TGGGGATCAC CATCATGGAA AGAAGCAGCT TCGAGAAGAA TCCCATCGAC TTTCTGGAAG
     4921 CCAAGGGCTA CAAAGAAGTG AAAAAGGACC TGATCATCAA GCTGCCTAAG TACTCCCTGT
     4981 TCGAGCTGGA AAACGGCCGG AAGAGAATGC TGGCCTCTGC CGGCGAACTG CAGAAGGGAA
     5041 ACGAACTGGC CCTGCCCTCC AAATATGTGA ACTTCCTGTA CCTGGCCAGC CACTATGAGA
     5101 AGCTGAAGGG CTCCCCCGAG GATAATGAGC AGAAACAGCT GTTTGTGGAA CAGCACAAGC
     5161 ACTACCTGGA CGAGATCATC GAGCAGATCA GCGAGTTCTC CAAGAGAGTG ATCCTGGCCG
     5221 ACGCTAATCT GGACAAAGTG CTGTCCGCCT ACAACAAGCA CCGGGATAAG CCCATCAGAG
     5281 AGCAGGCCGA GAATATCATC CACCTGTTTA CCCTGACCAA TCTGGGAGCC CCTGCCGCCT
     5341 TCAAGTACTT TGACACCACC ATCGACCGGA AGAGGTACAC CAGCACCAAA GAGGTGCTGG
     5401 ACGCCACCCT GATCCACCAG AGCATCACCG GCCTGTACGA GACACGGATC GACCTGTCTC
     5461 AGCTGGGAGG CGACAAAAGG CCGGCGGCCA CGAAAAAGGC CGGCCAGGCA AAAAAGAAAA
     5521 AGtaagaatt cCTAGAGCTC GCTGATCAGC CTCGACTGTG CCTTCTAGTT GCCAGCCATC
     5581 TGTTGTTTGC CCCTCCCCCG TGCCTTCCTT GACCCTGGAA GGTGCCACTC CCACTGTCCT
     5641 TTCCTAATAA AATGAGGAAA TTGCATCGCA TTGTCTGAGT AGGTGTCATT CTATTCTGGG
     5701 GGGTGGGGTG GGGCAGGACA GCAAGGGGGA GGATTGGGAA GAgAATAGCA GGCATGCTGG
     5761 GGAgcggccg caggaacccc tagtgatgga gttggccact ccctctctgc gcgctcgctc
     5821 gctcactgag gccgggcgac caaaggtcgc ccgacgcccg ggctttgccc gggcggcctc
     5881 agtgagcgag cgagcgcgca gctgcctgca ggggcgcctg atgcggtatt ttctccttac
     5941 gcatctgtgc ggtatttcac accgcatann nnnnnnnnnn nnnnnnnnnn nnnnnnnnnn
     6001 nnnnnnnnnn nnnnnnnnnn nnnnnnnnnn nnnnnnnnnn nnnnnnnnnn nnnnnnnnnn
     6061 nnnnnnnnnn nnnnnnnnnn nnnnnnnnnn nnnnnnnnnn nnnnnnnnnn cnnnnnnnnn
     6121 nnnnnnnnnn nnnnnnnnnn nnnnnnnnnn nnnnnnnnnn nnnnnnnnnn nnnnnnnnnn
     6181 nnnnnnnnnn nnnnnnnnnn nnnnnnnnnn nnnnnnnnnn nnnnnnnnnn nnnnnnnnnn
     6241 nnnnnnnnnn nncctttgac gttggagtcc acgttctttn nnnnnnnnnn nnnnnnnnnn
     6301 nnnnnnnnnn nnnnnnaccc tatctcgggc tattcttttg atttataagg gattttgccg
     6361 atttcggcct attggttaaa aaatgagctg atttaacaaa aatttaacgc gaattttaac
     6421 aaaatattaa cgtttacaat tttatggtgc actctcagta caatctgctc tgatgccgca
     6481 tagttaagcc agccccgaca cccgccaaca cccgctgacg cgccctgacg ggcttgtctg
     6541 ctcccggcat ccgcttacag acaagctgtg accgtctccg ggagctgcat gtgtcagagg
     6601 ttttcaccgt catcaccgaa acgcgcgaga cgaaagggcc tcgtgatacg cctattttta
     6661 taggttaatg tcatgataat aatggtttct tagacgtcag gtggcacttt tcggggaaat
     6721 gtgcgcggaa cccctatttg tttatttttc taaatacatt caaatatgta tccgctcatg
     6781 agacaataac cctgataaat gcttcaataa tattgaaaaa ggaagagtat gagtattcaa
     6841 catttccgtg tcgcccttat tccctttttt gcggcatttt gccttcctgt ttttgctcac
     6901 ccagaaacgc tggtgaaagt aaaagatgct gaagatcagt tgggtgcacg agtgggttac
     6961 atcgaactgg atctcaacag cggtaagatc cttgagagtt ttcgccccga agaacgtttt
     7021 ccaatgatga gcacttttaa agttctgcta tgtggcgcgg tattatcccg tattgacgcc
     7081 gggcaagagc aactcggtcg ccgcatacac tattctcaga atgacttggt tgagtactca
     7141 ccagtcacag aaaagcatct tacggatggc atgacagtaa gagaattatg cagtgctgcc
     7201 ataaccatga gtgataacac tgcggccaac ttacttctga caacgatcgg aggaccgaag
     7261 gagctaaccg cttttttgca caacatgggg gatcatgtaa ctcgccttga tcgttgggaa
     7321 ccggagctga atgaagccat accaaacgac gagcgtgaca ccacgatgcc tgtagcaatg
     7381 gcaacaacgt tgcgcaaact attaactggc gaactactta ctctagcttc ccggcaacaa
     7441 ttaatagact ggatggaggc ggataaagtt gcaggaccac ttctgcgctc ggcccttccg
     7501 gctggctggt ttattgctga taaatctgga gccggtgagc gtggaagccg cggtatcatt
     7561 gcagcactgg ggccagatgg taagccctcc cgtatcgtag ttatctacac gacggggagt
     7621 caggcaacta tggatgaacg aaatagacag atcgctgaga taggtgcctc actgattaag
     7681 cattggtaac tgtcagacca agtttactca tatatacttt agattgattt aaaacttcat
     7741 ttttaattta aaaggatcta ggtgaagatc ctttttgata atctcatgac caaaatccct
     7801 taacgtgagt tttcgttcca ctgagcgtca gaccccgtag aaaagatcaa aggatcttct
     7861 tgagatcctt tttttctgcg cgtaatctgc tgcttgcaaa caaaaaaacc accgctacca
     7921 gcggtggttt gtttgccgga tcaagagcta ccaactcttt ttccgaaggt aactggcttc
     7981 agcagagcgc agataccaaa tactgtcctt ctagtgtagc cgtagttagg ccaccacttc
     8041 aagaactctg tagcaccgcc tacatacctc gctctgctaa tcctgttacc agtggctgct
     8101 gccagtggcg ataagtcgtg tcttaccggg ttggactcaa gacgatagtt accggataag
     8161 gcgcagcggt cgggctgaac ggggggttcg tgcacacagc ccagcttgga gcgaacgacc
     8221 tacaccgaac tgagatacct acagcgtgag ctatgagaaa gcgccacgct tcccgaaggg
     8281 agaaaggcgg acaggtatcc ggtaagcggc agggtcggaa caggagagcg cacgagggag
     8341 cttccagggg gaaacgcctg gtatctttat agtcctgtcg ggtttcgcca cctctgactt
     8401 gagcgtcgat ttttgtgatg ctcgtcaggg gggcggagcc tatggaaaaa cgccagcaac
     8461 gcggcctttt tacggttcct ggccttttgc tggccttttg ctcacatgt
//
