# Supplementary material for: Endoplasmic reticulum stress activates human IRE1α through reversible assembly of inactive dimers into small oligomers
Source: eLife. 2022 Jun 22;11:e74342. doi: 10.7554/eLife.74342 (PMC9217129; doi:10.7554/eLife.74342)
Supplement: Supplementary file 2. [file elife-74342-supp2.zip › pPW3759_IRE1dLD-HaloTag-CMVd3.gb]

LOCUS       pPW3759_IRE1dLD-HaloTag 6100 bp ds-DNA     circular     30-SEP-2021
DEFINITION  .
KEYWORDS    "marker:NeoR/KanR"                                                 
FEATURES             Location/Qualifiers
     promoter        61..105
                     /label="CMVd3 promoter"
                     /ApEinfo_revcolor=#c6c9d1
                     /ApEinfo_fwdcolor=#c6c9d1
     misc_feature    150..227
                     /label="Lumenal"
                     /ApEinfo_revcolor=#b7e6d7
                     /ApEinfo_fwdcolor=#b7e6d7
     misc_feature    228..290
                     /label="TM"
                     /ApEinfo_revcolor=#ffef86
                     /ApEinfo_fwdcolor=#ffef86
     misc_feature    303..431
                     /label="Q Box"
                     /ApEinfo_revcolor=#ffef86
                     /ApEinfo_fwdcolor=#ffef86
     misc_feature    432..608
                     /label="S Box"
                     /ApEinfo_revcolor=#ff0000
                     /ApEinfo_fwdcolor=#ff0000
     misc_feature    609..1394
                     /label="Kinase"
                     /ApEinfo_revcolor=#b4abac
                     /ApEinfo_fwdcolor=#b4abac
     misc_feature    1410..1763
                     /label="RNase"
                     /ApEinfo_revcolor=#85dae9
                     /ApEinfo_fwdcolor=#85dae9
     misc_feature    1764..1829
                     /label="Proline Rich Region"
                     /ApEinfo_revcolor=#b4abac
                     /ApEinfo_fwdcolor=#b4abac
     CDS             1830..1859
                     /label="10x GS # 4"
                     /ApEinfo_revcolor=#c6c9d1
                     /ApEinfo_fwdcolor=#c6c9d1
     CDS             1866..2756
                     /label="HaloTag Core"
                     /ApEinfo_revcolor=#4444ff
                     /ApEinfo_fwdcolor=#4444ff
     CDS             2757..2759
                     /label="STOP"
                     /ApEinfo_revcolor=#faac61
                     /ApEinfo_fwdcolor=#faac61
     polyA_signal    2888..3009
                     /label="SV40 poly(A) signal"
                     /ApEinfo_revcolor=#b4abac
                     /ApEinfo_fwdcolor=#b4abac
     rep_origin      complement(3016..3471)
                     /label="f1 ori"
                     /ApEinfo_revcolor=#ffef86
                     /ApEinfo_fwdcolor=#ffef86
     promoter        3498..3602
                     /label="AmpR promoter"
                     /ApEinfo_revcolor=#c6c9d1
                     /ApEinfo_fwdcolor=#c6c9d1
     promoter        3604..3961
                     /label="SV40 promoter"
                     /ApEinfo_revcolor=#c6c9d1
                     /ApEinfo_fwdcolor=#c6c9d1
     rep_origin      3812..3947
                     /label="SV40 ori"
                     /ApEinfo_revcolor=#ffef86
                     /ApEinfo_fwdcolor=#ffef86
     CDS             3996..4790
                     /label="NeoR/KanR"
                     /ApEinfo_revcolor=#b7e6d7
                     /ApEinfo_fwdcolor=#b7e6d7
     polyA_signal    5022..5069
                     /label="HSV TK poly(A) signal"
                     /ApEinfo_revcolor=#b4abac
                     /ApEinfo_fwdcolor=#b4abac
     rep_origin      5398..5986
                     /label="ori"
                     /ApEinfo_revcolor=#ffef86
                     /ApEinfo_fwdcolor=#ffef86
ORIGIN
        1 TAGTTATTAA TAGTAATCAA TTACGGGGTC ATTAGTTCAT AGCCCATATA TGGAGTTCCG
       61 ATGGGCGGTA GGCGTGTACG GTGGGAGGTC TATATAAGCA GAGCTGGTTT AGTGAACCGT
      121 CAGATCCGCT AGCGCTACCG GTCGCCACCA TGCCGGCCCG GCGGCTGCTG CTGCTGCTGA
      181 CGCTGCTGCT GCCCGGCCTC GGGATTTTTG GAAGTATGCT TAAGGACATG GCTACCATCA
      241 TCCTGAGCAC CTTCCTGCTG ATTGGCTGGG TGGCCTTCAT CATCACCTAT CCCCTGAGCA
      301 TGCATCAGCA GCAGCAGCTC CAGCACCAGC AGTTCCAGAA GGAACTGGAG AAGATCCAGC
      361 TCCTGCAGCA GCAGCAGCAG CAGCTGCCCT TCCACCCACC TGGAGACACG GCTCAGGACG
      421 GCGAGCTCCT GGACACGTCT GGCCCGTACT CAGAGAGCTC GGGCACCAGC AGCCCCAGCA
      481 CGTCCCCCAG GGCCTCCAAC CACTCGCTCT GCTCCGGCAG CTCTGCCTCC AAGGCTGGCA
      541 GCAGCCCCTC CCTGGAACAA GACGATGGAG ATGAGGAAAC CAGCGTGGTG ATAGTTGGGA
      601 AAATTTCCTT CTGTCCCAAG GATGTCCTGG GCCATGGAGC TGAGGGCACA ATTGTGTACC
      661 GGGGCATGTT TGACAACCGC GACGTGGCCG TGAAGAGGAT CCTCCCCGAG TGTTTTAGCT
      721 TCGCAGACCG TGAGGTCCAG CTGTTGCGAG AATCGGATGA GCACCCGAAC GTGATCCGCT
      781 ACTTCTGCAC GGAGAAGGAC CGGCAATTCC AGTACATTGC CATCGAGCTG TGTGCAGCCA
      841 CCCTGCAAGA GTATGTGGAG CAGAAGGACT TTGCGCATCT CGGCCTGGAG CCCATCACCT
      901 TGCTGCAGCA GACCACCTCG GGCCTGGCCC ACCTCCACTC CCTCAACATC GTTCACAGAG
      961 ACCTAAAGCC ACACAACATC CTCATATCCA TGCCCAATGC ACACGGCAAG ATCAAGGCCA
     1021 TGATCTCCGA CTTTGGCCTC TGCAAGAAGC TGGCAGTGGG CAGACACAGT TTCAGCCGCC
     1081 GATCTGGGGT GCCTGGCACA GAAGGCTGGA TCGCTCCAGA GATGCTGAGC GAAGACTGTA
     1141 AGGAGAACCC TACCTACACG GTGGACATCT TTTCTGCAGG CTGCGTCTTT TACTACGTAA
     1201 TCTCTGAGGG CAGCCACCCT TTTGGCAAGT CCCTGCAGCG GCAGGCCAAC ATCCTCCTGG
     1261 GTGCCTGCAG CCTTGACTGC TTGCACCCAG AGAAGCACGA AGACGTCATT GCACGTGAAT
     1321 TGATAGAGAA GATGATTGCG ATGGATCCTC AGAAACGCCC CTCAGCGAAG CACGTGCTCA
     1381 AACACCCGTT CTTCTGGAGC CTAGAGAAGC AGCTCCAGTT CTTCCAGGAC GTGAGCGACA
     1441 GAATAGAAAA GGAATCCCTG GATGGCCCGA TCGTGAAGCA GTTAGAGAGA GGCGGGAGAG
     1501 CCGTGGTGAA GATGGACTGG CGGGAGAACA TCACTGTCCC CCTCCAGACA GACCTGCGTA
     1561 AATTCAGGAC CTATAAAGGT GGTTCTGTCA GAGATCTCCT CCGAGCCATG AGAAATAAGA
     1621 AGCACCACTA CCGGGAGCTG CCTGCAGAGG TGCGGGAGAC GCTGGGGTCC CTCCCCGACG
     1681 ACTTCGTGTG CTACTTCACG TCTCGCTTCC CCCACCTCCT CGCACACACC TACCGGGCCA
     1741 TGGAGCTGTG CAGCCACGAG AGACTCTTCC AGCCCTACTA CTTCCACGAG CCCCCAGAGC
     1801 CCCAGCCCCC AGTGACTCCA GACGCCCTCG GTGGAGGCGG TAGCGGAGGA GGTGGCTCTG
     1861 TCGACATGGC AGAAATCGGT ACTGGCTTTC CATTCGACCC CCATTATGTG GAAGTCCTGG
     1921 GCGAGCGCAT GCACTACGTC GATGTTGGTC CGCGCGATGG CACCCCTGTG CTGTTCCTGC
     1981 ACGGTAACCC GACCTCCTCC TACGTGTGGC GCAACATCAT CCCGCATGTT GCACCGACCC
     2041 ATCGCTGCAT TGCTCCAGAC CTGATCGGTA TGGGCAAATC CGACAAACCA GACCTGGGTT
     2101 ATTTCTTCGA CGACCACGTC CGCTTCATGG ATGCCTTCAT CGAAGCCCTG GGTCTGGAAG
     2161 AGGTCGTCCT GGTCATTCAC GACTGGGGCT CCGCTCTGGG TTTCCACTGG GCCAAGCGCA
     2221 ATCCAGAGCG CGTCAAAGGT ATTGCATTTA TGGAGTTCAT CCGCCCTATC CCGACCTGGG
     2281 ACGAATGGCC AGAATTTGCC CGCGAGACCT TCCAGGCCTT CCGCACCACC GACGTCGGCC
     2341 GCAAGCTGAT CATCGATCAG AACGTTTTTA TCGAGGGTAC GCTGCCGATG GGTGTCGTCC
     2401 GCCCGCTGAC TGAAGTCGAG ATGGACCATT ACCGCGAGCC GTTCCTGAAT CCTGTTGACC
     2461 GCGAGCCACT GTGGCGCTTC CCAAACGAGC TGCCAATCGC CGGTGAGCCA GCGAACATCG
     2521 TCGCGCTGGT CGAAGAATAC ATGGACTGGC TGCACCAGTC CCCTGTCCCG AAGCTGCTGT
     2581 TCTGGGGCAC CCCAGGCGTT CTGATCCCAC CGGCCGAAGC CGCTCGCCTG GCCAAAAGCC
     2641 TGCCTAACTG CAAGGCTGTG GACATCGGCC CGGGTCTGAA TCTGCTGCAA GAAGACAACC
     2701 CGGACCTGAT CGGCAGCGAG ATCGCGCGCT GGCTGTCGAC GCTCGAGATT TCCGGCtaaG
     2761 ATCCACCGGA TCTAGATAAC TGATCATAAT CAGCCATACC ACATTTGTAG AGGTTTTACT
     2821 TGCTTTAAAA AACCTCCCAC ACCTCCCCCT GAACCTGAAA CATAAAATGA ATGCAATTGT
     2881 TGTTGTTAAC TTGTTTATTG CAGCTTATAA TGGTTACAAA TAAAGCAATA GCATCACAAA
     2941 TTTCACAAAT AAAGCATTTT TTTCACTGCA TTCTAGTTGT GGTTTGTCCA AACTCATCAA
     3001 TGTATCTTAA CGCGTAAATT GTAAGCGTTA ATATTTTGTT AAAATTCGCG TTAAATTTTT
     3061 GTTAAATCAG CTCATTTTTT AACCAATAGG CCGAAATCGG CAAAATCCCT TATAAATCAA
     3121 AAGAATAGAC CGAGATAGGG TNNNNNNNNN NNNNNNNNNN NNNNNNNNNN NNNNNNNNAA
     3181 AGAACGTGGA CTCCAACGTC AAAGGNNNNN NNNNNNNNNN NNNNNNNNNN NNNNNNNNNN
     3241 NNNNNNNNNN NNNNTNNNNN NNNNNNNNNN NNNNNNNNNN NNNNNNNNNN NNNNNNNNNN
     3301 NNNNNNNNNN NNNNNNNNNN NNNNNNNNNN NNNNNNNNNN NNNNNNGNNN NNNNNNNNNN
     3361 NNNNNNNNNN NNNNNNNNNN NNNNNNNNNN NNNNNNNNNN NNNNNNNNNN NNNNNNNNNN
     3421 NNNNNNNNNN NNNNNNNNNN NNNNNNNNNN NNNNNNNNNN NNNNNNNNNN NCAGGTGGCA
     3481 CTTTTCGGGG AAATGTGCGC GGAACCCCTA TTTGTTTATT TTTCTAAATA CATTCAAATA
     3541 TGTATCCGCT CATGAGACAA TAACCCTGAT AAATGCTTCA ATAATATTGA AAAAGGAAGA
     3601 GTCCTGAGGC GGAAAGAACC AGCTGTGGAA TGTGTGTCAG TTAGGGTGTG GAAAGTCCCC
     3661 AGGCTCCCCA GCAGGCAGAA GTATGCAAAG CATGCATCTC AATTAGTCAG CAACCAGGTG
     3721 TGGAAAGTCC CCAGGCTCCC CAGCAGGCAG AAGTATGCAA AGCATGCATC TCAATTAGTC
     3781 AGCAACCATA GTCCCGCCCC TAACTCCGCC CATCCCGCCC CTAACTCCGC CCAGTTCCGC
     3841 CCATTCTCCG CCCCATGGCT GACTAATTTT TTTTATTTAT GCAGAGGCCG AGGCCGCCTC
     3901 GGCCTCTGAG CTATTCCAGA AGTAGTGAGG AGGCTTTTTT GGAGGCCTAG GCTTTTGCAA
     3961 AGATCGATCA AGAGACAGGA TGAGGATCGT TTCGCATGAT TGAACAAGAT GGATTGCACG
     4021 CAGGTTCTCC GGCCGCTTGG GTGGAGAGGC TATTCGGCTA TGACTGGGCA CAACAGACAA
     4081 TCGGCTGCTC TGATGCCGCC GTGTTCCGGC TGTCAGCGCA GGGGCGCCCG GTTCTTTTTG
     4141 TCAAGACCGA CCTGTCCGGT GCCCTGAATG AACTGCAAGA CGAGGCAGCG CGGCTATCGT
     4201 GGCTGGCCAC GACGGGCGTT CCTTGCGCAG CTGTGCTCGA CGTTGTCACT GAAGCGGGAA
     4261 GGGACTGGCT GCTATTGGGC GAAGTGCCGG GGCAGGATCT CCTGTCATCT CACCTTGCTC
     4321 CTGCCGAGAA AGTATCCATC ATGGCTGATG CAATGCGGCG GCTGCATACG CTTGATCCGG
     4381 CTACCTGCCC ATTCGACCAC CAAGCGAAAC ATCGCATCGA GCGAGCACGT ACTCGGATGG
     4441 AAGCCGGTCT TGTCGATCAG GATGATCTGG ACGAAGAGCA TCAGGGGCTC GCGCCAGCCG
     4501 AACTGTTCGC CAGGCTCAAG GCGAGCATGC CCGACGGCGA GGATCTCGTC GTGACCCATG
     4561 GCGATGCCTG CTTGCCGAAT ATCATGGTGG AAAATGGCCG CTTTTCTGGA TTCATCGACT
     4621 GTGGCCGGCT GGGTGTGGCG GACCGCTATC AGGACATAGC GTTGGCTACC CGTGATATTG
     4681 CTGAAGAGCT TGGCGGCGAA TGGGCTGACC GCTTCCTCGT GCTTTACGGT ATCGCCGCTC
     4741 CCGATTCGCA GCGCATCGCC TTCTATCGCC TTCTTGACGA GTTCTTCTGA GCGGGACTCT
     4801 GGGGTTCGAA ATGACCGACC AAGCGACGCC CAACCTGCCA TCACGAGATT TCGATTCCAC
     4861 CGCCGCCTTC TATGAAAGGT TGGGCTTCGG AATCGTTTTC CGGGACGCCG GCTGGATGAT
     4921 CCTCCAGCGC GGGGATCTCA TGCTGGAGTT CTTCGCCCAC CCTAGGGGGA GGCTAACTGA
     4981 AACACGGAAG GAGACAATAC CGGAAGGAAC CCGCGCTATG ACGGCAATAA AAAGACAGAA
     5041 TAAAACGCAC GGTGTTGGGT CGTTTGTTCA TAAACGCGGG GTTCGGTCCC AGGGCTGGCA
     5101 CTCTGTCGAT ACCCCACCGA GACCCCATTG GGGCCAATAC GCCCGCGTTT CTTCCTTTTC
     5161 CCCACCCCAC CCCCCAAGTT CGGGTGAAGG CCCAGGGCTC GCAGCCAACG TCGGGGCGGC
     5221 AGGCCCTGCC ATAGCCTCAG GTTACTCATA TATACTTTAG ATTGATTTAA AACTTCATTT
     5281 TTAATTTAAA AGGATCTAGG TGAAGATCCT TTTTGATAAT CTCATGACCA AAATCCCTTA
     5341 ACGTGAGTTT TCGTTCCACT GAGCGTCAGA CCCCGTAGAA AAGATCAAAG GATCTTCTTG
     5401 AGATCCTTTT TTTCTGCGCG TAATCTGCTG CTTGCAAACA AAAAAACCAC CGCTACCAGC
     5461 GGTGGTTTGT TTGCCGGATC AAGAGCTACC AACTCTTTTT CCGAAGGTAA CTGGCTTCAG
     5521 CAGAGCGCAG ATACCAAATA CTGTCCTTCT AGTGTAGCCG TAGTTAGGCC ACCACTTCAA
     5581 GAACTCTGTA GCACCGCCTA CATACCTCGC TCTGCTAATC CTGTTACCAG TGGCTGCTGC
     5641 CAGTGGCGAT AAGTCGTGTC TTACCGGGTT GGACTCAAGA CGATAGTTAC CGGATAAGGC
     5701 GCAGCGGTCG GGCTGAACGG GGGGTTCGTG CACACAGCCC AGCTTGGAGC GAACGACCTA
     5761 CACCGAACTG AGATACCTAC AGCGTGAGCT ATGAGAAAGC GCCACGCTTC CCGAAGGGAG
     5821 AAAGGCGGAC AGGTATCCGG TAAGCGGCAG GGTCGGAACA GGAGAGCGCA CGAGGGAGCT
     5881 TCCAGGGGGA AACGCCTGGT ATCTTTATAG TCCTGTCGGG TTTCGCCACC TCTGACTTGA
     5941 GCGTCGATTT TTGTGATGCT CGTCAGGGGG GCGGAGCCTA TGGAAAAACG CCAGCAACGC
     6001 GGCCTTTTTA CGGTTCCTGG CCTTTTGCTG GCCTTTTGCT CACATGTTCT TTCCTGCGTT
     6061 ATCCCCTGAT TCTGTGGATA ACCGTATTAC CGCCATGCAT
//
