# Supplementary material for: Endoplasmic reticulum stress activates human IRE1α through reversible assembly of inactive dimers into small oligomers
Source: eLife. 2022 Jun 22;11:e74342. doi: 10.7554/eLife.74342 (PMC9217129; doi:10.7554/eLife.74342)
Supplement: Supplementary file 2. [file elife-74342-supp2.zip › pPW3758_IRE1-HaloTag-CMVd3.gb]

LOCUS       pPW3758_IRE1-HaloTag-CM 7351 bp ds-DNA     circular     30-SEP-2021
DEFINITION  .
KEYWORDS    "marker:NeoR/KanR"                                                 
FEATURES             Location/Qualifiers
     promoter        61..105
                     /label="CMVd3 promoter"
                     /ApEinfo_revcolor=#c6c9d1
                     /ApEinfo_fwdcolor=#c6c9d1
     misc_feature    150..1478
                     /label="Lumenal"
                     /ApEinfo_revcolor=#b7e6d7
                     /ApEinfo_fwdcolor=#b7e6d7
     misc_feature    1479..1541
                     /label="TM"
                     /ApEinfo_revcolor=#ffef86
                     /ApEinfo_fwdcolor=#ffef86
     misc_feature    1554..1682
                     /label="Q Box"
                     /ApEinfo_revcolor=#ffef86
                     /ApEinfo_fwdcolor=#ffef86
     misc_feature    1683..1859
                     /label="S Box"
                     /ApEinfo_revcolor=#ff0000
                     /ApEinfo_fwdcolor=#ff0000
     misc_feature    1860..2645
                     /label="Kinase"
                     /ApEinfo_revcolor=#b4abac
                     /ApEinfo_fwdcolor=#b4abac
     misc_feature    2661..3014
                     /label="RNase"
                     /ApEinfo_revcolor=#85dae9
                     /ApEinfo_fwdcolor=#85dae9
     misc_feature    3015..3080
                     /label="Proline Rich Region"
                     /ApEinfo_revcolor=#b4abac
                     /ApEinfo_fwdcolor=#b4abac
     CDS             3081..3110
                     /label="10x GS # 4"
                     /ApEinfo_revcolor=#c6c9d1
                     /ApEinfo_fwdcolor=#c6c9d1
     CDS             3117..4007
                     /label="HaloTag Core"
                     /ApEinfo_revcolor=#4444ff
                     /ApEinfo_fwdcolor=#4444ff
     CDS             4008..4010
                     /label="STOP"
                     /ApEinfo_revcolor=#faac61
                     /ApEinfo_fwdcolor=#faac61
     polyA_signal    4139..4260
                     /label="SV40 poly(A) signal"
                     /ApEinfo_revcolor=#b4abac
                     /ApEinfo_fwdcolor=#b4abac
     rep_origin      complement(4267..4722)
                     /label="f1 ori"
                     /ApEinfo_revcolor=#ffef86
                     /ApEinfo_fwdcolor=#ffef86
     promoter        4749..4853
                     /label="AmpR promoter"
                     /ApEinfo_revcolor=#c6c9d1
                     /ApEinfo_fwdcolor=#c6c9d1
     promoter        4855..5212
                     /label="SV40 promoter"
                     /ApEinfo_revcolor=#c6c9d1
                     /ApEinfo_fwdcolor=#c6c9d1
     rep_origin      5063..5198
                     /label="SV40 ori"
                     /ApEinfo_revcolor=#ffef86
                     /ApEinfo_fwdcolor=#ffef86
     CDS             5247..6041
                     /label="NeoR/KanR"
                     /ApEinfo_revcolor=#b7e6d7
                     /ApEinfo_fwdcolor=#b7e6d7
     polyA_signal    6273..6320
                     /label="HSV TK poly(A) signal"
                     /ApEinfo_revcolor=#b4abac
                     /ApEinfo_fwdcolor=#b4abac
     rep_origin      6649..7237
                     /label="ori"
                     /ApEinfo_revcolor=#ffef86
                     /ApEinfo_fwdcolor=#ffef86
ORIGIN
        1 TAGTTATTAA TAGTAATCAA TTACGGGGTC ATTAGTTCAT AGCCCATATA TGGAGTTCCG
       61 ATGGGCGGTA GGCGTGTACG GTGGGAGGTC TATATAAGCA GAGCTGGTTT AGTGAACCGT
      121 CAGATCCGCT AGCGCTACCG GTCGCCACCA TGCCGGCCCG GCGGCTGCTG CTGCTGCTGA
      181 CGCTGCTGCT GCCCGGCCTC GGGATTTTTG GAAGTACCAG CACAGTGACG CTTCCTGAAA
      241 CCTTGTTGTT TGTGTCAACG CTGGATGGAA GTTTGCATGC TGTCAGCAAG AGGACAGGCT
      301 CAATCAAATG GACTTTAAAA GAAGATCCAG TCCTGCAGGT CCCAACACAT GTGGAAGAGC
      361 CTGCCTTTCT CCCAGATCCT AATGATGGCA GCCTGTATAC GCTTGGAAGC AAGAATAATG
      421 AAGGCCTGAC GAAACTTCCT TTTACCATCC CAGAATTGGT GCAGGCATCC CCATGCCGAA
      481 GTTCAGATGG AATCCTCTAC ATGGGTAAAA AGCAGGACAT CTGGTATGTT ATTGACCTCC
      541 TGACCGGAGA GAAGCAGCAG ACTTTGTCAT CGGCCTTTGC AGATAGTCTC TGCCCATCAA
      601 CCTCTCTTCT GTATCTTGGG CGAACAGAAT ACACCATCAC CATGTACGAC ACCAAAACCC
      661 GAGAGCTCCG GTGGAATGCC ACCTACTTTG ACTATGCGGC CTCACTGCCT GAGGACGACG
      721 TGGACTACAA GATGTCCCAC TTTGTGTCCA ATGGTGATGG GCTGGTGGTG ACTGTGGACA
      781 GTGAATCTGG GGACGTCCTG TGGATCCAAA ACTACGCCTC CCCTGTGGTG GCCTTTTATG
      841 TCTGGCAGCG GGAGGGTCTG AGGAAGGTGA TGCACATCAA TGTCGCTGTG GAGACCCTGC
      901 GCTATCTGAC CTTCATGTCT GGGGAGGTGG GGCGCATCAC AAAGTGGAAG TACCCGTTCC
      961 CCAAGGAGAC AGAGGCCAAG AGCAAGCTGA CGCCCACTCT GTATGTTGGG AAATACTCTA
     1021 CCAGCCTCTA TGCCTCTCCC TCAATGGTAC ACGAGGGGGT TGCTGTCGTG CCCCGCGGCA
     1081 GCACACTTCC TTTGCTGGAA GGGCCCCAGA CTGATGGCGT CACCATCGGG GACAAGGGGG
     1141 AGTGTGTGAT CACGCCCAGC ACGGACGTCA AGTTTGATCC CGGACTCAAA AGCAAGAACA
     1201 AGCTCAACTA CTTGAGGAAT TACTGGCTTC TGATAGGACA CCATGAAACC CCACTGTCTG
     1261 CGTCTACCAA GATGCTGGAG AGATTTCCCA ACAATCTACC CAAACATCGG GAAAATGTGA
     1321 TTCCTGCTGA TTCAGAGAAA AAGAGCTTTG AGGAAGTTAT CAACCTGGTT GACCAGACTT
     1381 CAGAAAACGC ACCTACCACC GTGTCTCGGG ATGTGGAGGA GAAGCCCGCC CATGCCCCTG
     1441 CCCGGCCCGA GGCCCCCGTG GACTCCATGC TTAAGGACAT GGCTACCATC ATCCTGAGCA
     1501 CCTTCCTGCT GATTGGCTGG GTGGCCTTCA TCATCACCTA TCCCCTGAGC ATGCATCAGC
     1561 AGCAGCAGCT CCAGCACCAG CAGTTCCAGA AGGAACTGGA GAAGATCCAG CTCCTGCAGC
     1621 AGCAGCAGCA GCAGCTGCCC TTCCACCCAC CTGGAGACAC GGCTCAGGAC GGCGAGCTCC
     1681 TGGACACGTC TGGCCCGTAC TCAGAGAGCT CGGGCACCAG CAGCCCCAGC ACGTCCCCCA
     1741 GGGCCTCCAA CCACTCGCTC TGCTCCGGCA GCTCTGCCTC CAAGGCTGGC AGCAGCCCCT
     1801 CCCTGGAACA AGACGATGGA GATGAGGAAA CCAGCGTGGT GATAGTTGGG AAAATTTCCT
     1861 TCTGTCCCAA GGATGTCCTG GGCCATGGAG CTGAGGGCAC AATTGTGTAC CGGGGCATGT
     1921 TTGACAACCG CGACGTGGCC GTGAAGAGGA TCCTCCCCGA GTGTTTTAGC TTCGCAGACC
     1981 GTGAGGTCCA GCTGTTGCGA GAATCGGATG AGCACCCGAA CGTGATCCGC TACTTCTGCA
     2041 CGGAGAAGGA CCGGCAATTC CAGTACATTG CCATCGAGCT GTGTGCAGCC ACCCTGCAAG
     2101 AGTATGTGGA GCAGAAGGAC TTTGCGCATC TCGGCCTGGA GCCCATCACC TTGCTGCAGC
     2161 AGACCACCTC GGGCCTGGCC CACCTCCACT CCCTCAACAT CGTTCACAGA GACCTAAAGC
     2221 CACACAACAT CCTCATATCC ATGCCCAATG CACACGGCAA GATCAAGGCC ATGATCTCCG
     2281 ACTTTGGCCT CTGCAAGAAG CTGGCAGTGG GCAGACACAG TTTCAGCCGC CGATCTGGGG
     2341 TGCCTGGCAC AGAAGGCTGG ATCGCTCCAG AGATGCTGAG CGAAGACTGT AAGGAGAACC
     2401 CTACCTACAC GGTGGACATC TTTTCTGCAG GCTGCGTCTT TTACTACGTA ATCTCTGAGG
     2461 GCAGCCACCC TTTTGGCAAG TCCCTGCAGC GGCAGGCCAA CATCCTCCTG GGTGCCTGCA
     2521 GCCTTGACTG CTTGCACCCA GAGAAGCACG AAGACGTCAT TGCACGTGAA TTGATAGAGA
     2581 AGATGATTGC GATGGATCCT CAGAAACGCC CCTCAGCGAA GCACGTGCTC AAACACCCGT
     2641 TCTTCTGGAG CCTAGAGAAG CAGCTCCAGT TCTTCCAGGA CGTGAGCGAC AGAATAGAAA
     2701 AGGAATCCCT GGATGGCCCG ATCGTGAAGC AGTTAGAGAG AGGCGGGAGA GCCGTGGTGA
     2761 AGATGGACTG GCGGGAGAAC ATCACTGTCC CCCTCCAGAC AGACCTGCGT AAATTCAGGA
     2821 CCTATAAAGG TGGTTCTGTC AGAGATCTCC TCCGAGCCAT GAGAAATAAG AAGCACCACT
     2881 ACCGGGAGCT GCCTGCAGAG GTGCGGGAGA CGCTGGGGTC CCTCCCCGAC GACTTCGTGT
     2941 GCTACTTCAC GTCTCGCTTC CCCCACCTCC TCGCACACAC CTACCGGGCC ATGGAGCTGT
     3001 GCAGCCACGA GAGACTCTTC CAGCCCTACT ACTTCCACGA GCCCCCAGAG CCCCAGCCCC
     3061 CAGTGACTCC AGACGCCCTC GGTGGAGGCG GTAGCGGAGG AGGTGGCTCT GTCGACATGG
     3121 CAGAAATCGG TACTGGCTTT CCATTCGACC CCCATTATGT GGAAGTCCTG GGCGAGCGCA
     3181 TGCACTACGT CGATGTTGGT CCGCGCGATG GCACCCCTGT GCTGTTCCTG CACGGTAACC
     3241 CGACCTCCTC CTACGTGTGG CGCAACATCA TCCCGCATGT TGCACCGACC CATCGCTGCA
     3301 TTGCTCCAGA CCTGATCGGT ATGGGCAAAT CCGACAAACC AGACCTGGGT TATTTCTTCG
     3361 ACGACCACGT CCGCTTCATG GATGCCTTCA TCGAAGCCCT GGGTCTGGAA GAGGTCGTCC
     3421 TGGTCATTCA CGACTGGGGC TCCGCTCTGG GTTTCCACTG GGCCAAGCGC AATCCAGAGC
     3481 GCGTCAAAGG TATTGCATTT ATGGAGTTCA TCCGCCCTAT CCCGACCTGG GACGAATGGC
     3541 CAGAATTTGC CCGCGAGACC TTCCAGGCCT TCCGCACCAC CGACGTCGGC CGCAAGCTGA
     3601 TCATCGATCA GAACGTTTTT ATCGAGGGTA CGCTGCCGAT GGGTGTCGTC CGCCCGCTGA
     3661 CTGAAGTCGA GATGGACCAT TACCGCGAGC CGTTCCTGAA TCCTGTTGAC CGCGAGCCAC
     3721 TGTGGCGCTT CCCAAACGAG CTGCCAATCG CCGGTGAGCC AGCGAACATC GTCGCGCTGG
     3781 TCGAAGAATA CATGGACTGG CTGCACCAGT CCCCTGTCCC GAAGCTGCTG TTCTGGGGCA
     3841 CCCCAGGCGT TCTGATCCCA CCGGCCGAAG CCGCTCGCCT GGCCAAAAGC CTGCCTAACT
     3901 GCAAGGCTGT GGACATCGGC CCGGGTCTGA ATCTGCTGCA AGAAGACAAC CCGGACCTGA
     3961 TCGGCAGCGA GATCGCGCGC TGGCTGTCGA CGCTCGAGAT TTCCGGCtaa GATCCACCGG
     4021 ATCTAGATAA CTGATCATAA TCAGCCATAC CACATTTGTA GAGGTTTTAC TTGCTTTAAA
     4081 AAACCTCCCA CACCTCCCCC TGAACCTGAA ACATAAAATG AATGCAATTG TTGTTGTTAA
     4141 CTTGTTTATT GCAGCTTATA ATGGTTACAA ATAAAGCAAT AGCATCACAA ATTTCACAAA
     4201 TAAAGCATTT TTTTCACTGC ATTCTAGTTG TGGTTTGTCC AAACTCATCA ATGTATCTTA
     4261 ACGCGTAAAT TGTAAGCGTT AATATTTTGT TAAAATTCGC GTTAAATTTT TGTTAAATCA
     4321 GCTCATTTTT TAACCAATAG GCCGAAATCG GCAAAATCCC TTATAAATCA AAAGAATAGA
     4381 CCGAGATAGG GTNNNNNNNN NNNNNNNNNN NNNNNNNNNN NNNNNNNNNA AAGAACGTGG
     4441 ACTCCAACGT CAAAGGNNNN NNNNNNNNNN NNNNNNNNNN NNNNNNNNNN NNNNNNNNNN
     4501 NNNNNTNNNN NNNNNNNNNN NNNNNNNNNN NNNNNNNNNN NNNNNNNNNN NNNNNNNNNN
     4561 NNNNNNNNNN NNNNNNNNNN NNNNNNNNNN NNNNNNNGNN NNNNNNNNNN NNNNNNNNNN
     4621 NNNNNNNNNN NNNNNNNNNN NNNNNNNNNN NNNNNNNNNN NNNNNNNNNN NNNNNNNNNN
     4681 NNNNNNNNNN NNNNNNNNNN NNNNNNNNNN NNNNNNNNNN NNCAGGTGGC ACTTTTCGGG
     4741 GAAATGTGCG CGGAACCCCT ATTTGTTTAT TTTTCTAAAT ACATTCAAAT ATGTATCCGC
     4801 TCATGAGACA ATAACCCTGA TAAATGCTTC AATAATATTG AAAAAGGAAG AGTCCTGAGG
     4861 CGGAAAGAAC CAGCTGTGGA ATGTGTGTCA GTTAGGGTGT GGAAAGTCCC CAGGCTCCCC
     4921 AGCAGGCAGA AGTATGCAAA GCATGCATCT CAATTAGTCA GCAACCAGGT GTGGAAAGTC
     4981 CCCAGGCTCC CCAGCAGGCA GAAGTATGCA AAGCATGCAT CTCAATTAGT CAGCAACCAT
     5041 AGTCCCGCCC CTAACTCCGC CCATCCCGCC CCTAACTCCG CCCAGTTCCG CCCATTCTCC
     5101 GCCCCATGGC TGACTAATTT TTTTTATTTA TGCAGAGGCC GAGGCCGCCT CGGCCTCTGA
     5161 GCTATTCCAG AAGTAGTGAG GAGGCTTTTT TGGAGGCCTA GGCTTTTGCA AAGATCGATC
     5221 AAGAGACAGG ATGAGGATCG TTTCGCATGA TTGAACAAGA TGGATTGCAC GCAGGTTCTC
     5281 CGGCCGCTTG GGTGGAGAGG CTATTCGGCT ATGACTGGGC ACAACAGACA ATCGGCTGCT
     5341 CTGATGCCGC CGTGTTCCGG CTGTCAGCGC AGGGGCGCCC GGTTCTTTTT GTCAAGACCG
     5401 ACCTGTCCGG TGCCCTGAAT GAACTGCAAG ACGAGGCAGC GCGGCTATCG TGGCTGGCCA
     5461 CGACGGGCGT TCCTTGCGCA GCTGTGCTCG ACGTTGTCAC TGAAGCGGGA AGGGACTGGC
     5521 TGCTATTGGG CGAAGTGCCG GGGCAGGATC TCCTGTCATC TCACCTTGCT CCTGCCGAGA
     5581 AAGTATCCAT CATGGCTGAT GCAATGCGGC GGCTGCATAC GCTTGATCCG GCTACCTGCC
     5641 CATTCGACCA CCAAGCGAAA CATCGCATCG AGCGAGCACG TACTCGGATG GAAGCCGGTC
     5701 TTGTCGATCA GGATGATCTG GACGAAGAGC ATCAGGGGCT CGCGCCAGCC GAACTGTTCG
     5761 CCAGGCTCAA GGCGAGCATG CCCGACGGCG AGGATCTCGT CGTGACCCAT GGCGATGCCT
     5821 GCTTGCCGAA TATCATGGTG GAAAATGGCC GCTTTTCTGG ATTCATCGAC TGTGGCCGGC
     5881 TGGGTGTGGC GGACCGCTAT CAGGACATAG CGTTGGCTAC CCGTGATATT GCTGAAGAGC
     5941 TTGGCGGCGA ATGGGCTGAC CGCTTCCTCG TGCTTTACGG TATCGCCGCT CCCGATTCGC
     6001 AGCGCATCGC CTTCTATCGC CTTCTTGACG AGTTCTTCTG AGCGGGACTC TGGGGTTCGA
     6061 AATGACCGAC CAAGCGACGC CCAACCTGCC ATCACGAGAT TTCGATTCCA CCGCCGCCTT
     6121 CTATGAAAGG TTGGGCTTCG GAATCGTTTT CCGGGACGCC GGCTGGATGA TCCTCCAGCG
     6181 CGGGGATCTC ATGCTGGAGT TCTTCGCCCA CCCTAGGGGG AGGCTAACTG AAACACGGAA
     6241 GGAGACAATA CCGGAAGGAA CCCGCGCTAT GACGGCAATA AAAAGACAGA ATAAAACGCA
     6301 CGGTGTTGGG TCGTTTGTTC ATAAACGCGG GGTTCGGTCC CAGGGCTGGC ACTCTGTCGA
     6361 TACCCCACCG AGACCCCATT GGGGCCAATA CGCCCGCGTT TCTTCCTTTT CCCCACCCCA
     6421 CCCCCCAAGT TCGGGTGAAG GCCCAGGGCT CGCAGCCAAC GTCGGGGCGG CAGGCCCTGC
     6481 CATAGCCTCA GGTTACTCAT ATATACTTTA GATTGATTTA AAACTTCATT TTTAATTTAA
     6541 AAGGATCTAG GTGAAGATCC TTTTTGATAA TCTCATGACC AAAATCCCTT AACGTGAGTT
     6601 TTCGTTCCAC TGAGCGTCAG ACCCCGTAGA AAAGATCAAA GGATCTTCTT GAGATCCTTT
     6661 TTTTCTGCGC GTAATCTGCT GCTTGCAAAC AAAAAAACCA CCGCTACCAG CGGTGGTTTG
     6721 TTTGCCGGAT CAAGAGCTAC CAACTCTTTT TCCGAAGGTA ACTGGCTTCA GCAGAGCGCA
     6781 GATACCAAAT ACTGTCCTTC TAGTGTAGCC GTAGTTAGGC CACCACTTCA AGAACTCTGT
     6841 AGCACCGCCT ACATACCTCG CTCTGCTAAT CCTGTTACCA GTGGCTGCTG CCAGTGGCGA
     6901 TAAGTCGTGT CTTACCGGGT TGGACTCAAG ACGATAGTTA CCGGATAAGG CGCAGCGGTC
     6961 GGGCTGAACG GGGGGTTCGT GCACACAGCC CAGCTTGGAG CGAACGACCT ACACCGAACT
     7021 GAGATACCTA CAGCGTGAGC TATGAGAAAG CGCCACGCTT CCCGAAGGGA GAAAGGCGGA
     7081 CAGGTATCCG GTAAGCGGCA GGGTCGGAAC AGGAGAGCGC ACGAGGGAGC TTCCAGGGGG
     7141 AAACGCCTGG TATCTTTATA GTCCTGTCGG GTTTCGCCAC CTCTGACTTG AGCGTCGATT
     7201 TTTGTGATGC TCGTCAGGGG GGCGGAGCCT ATGGAAAAAC GCCAGCAACG CGGCCTTTTT
     7261 ACGGTTCCTG GCCTTTTGCT GGCCTTTTGC TCACATGTTC TTTCCTGCGT TATCCCCTGA
     7321 TTCTGTGGAT AACCGTATTA CCGCCATGCA T
//
