# Supplementary material for: Endoplasmic reticulum stress activates human IRE1α through reversible assembly of inactive dimers into small oligomers
Source: eLife. 2022 Jun 22;11:e74342. doi: 10.7554/eLife.74342 (PMC9217129; doi:10.7554/eLife.74342)
Supplement: Supplementary file 2. [file elife-74342-supp2.zip › pPW3756_ER-HaloTag-CMVd3.gb]

LOCUS       pPW3756_ER-HaloTag-CMVd 4582 bp ds-DNA     circular     30-SEP-2021
DEFINITION  .
KEYWORDS    "marker:NeoR/KanR"                                                 
FEATURES             Location/Qualifiers
     promoter        61..105
                     /label="CMVd3 promoter"
                     /ApEinfo_revcolor=#c6c9d1
                     /ApEinfo_fwdcolor=#c6c9d1
     misc_feature    150..227
                     /label="IRE1 signal peptide"
                     /ApEinfo_revcolor=#b7e6d7
                     /ApEinfo_fwdcolor=#b7e6d7
     misc_feature    228..290
                     /label="TM"
                     /ApEinfo_revcolor=#ffef86
                     /ApEinfo_fwdcolor=#ffef86
     CDS             306..335
                     /label="GS 10x v1"
                     /ApEinfo_revcolor=#b4abac
                     /ApEinfo_fwdcolor=#b4abac
     CDS             336..1226
                     /label="HaloTag Core"
                     /ApEinfo_revcolor=#4444ff
                     /ApEinfo_fwdcolor=#4444ff
     misc_feature    1227..1238
                     /label="Retention signal"
                     /ApEinfo_revcolor=#b4abac
                     /ApEinfo_fwdcolor=#b4abac
     CDS             1239..1241
                     /label="STOP"
                     /ApEinfo_revcolor=#faac61
                     /ApEinfo_fwdcolor=#faac61
     polyA_signal    1370..1491
                     /label="SV40 poly(A) signal"
                     /ApEinfo_revcolor=#b4abac
                     /ApEinfo_fwdcolor=#b4abac
     rep_origin      complement(1498..1953)
                     /label="f1 ori"
                     /ApEinfo_revcolor=#ffef86
                     /ApEinfo_fwdcolor=#ffef86
     promoter        1980..2084
                     /label="AmpR promoter"
                     /ApEinfo_revcolor=#c6c9d1
                     /ApEinfo_fwdcolor=#c6c9d1
     promoter        2086..2443
                     /label="SV40 promoter"
                     /ApEinfo_revcolor=#c6c9d1
                     /ApEinfo_fwdcolor=#c6c9d1
     rep_origin      2294..2429
                     /label="SV40 ori"
                     /ApEinfo_revcolor=#ffef86
                     /ApEinfo_fwdcolor=#ffef86
     CDS             2478..3272
                     /label="NeoR/KanR"
                     /ApEinfo_revcolor=#b7e6d7
                     /ApEinfo_fwdcolor=#b7e6d7
     polyA_signal    3504..3551
                     /label="HSV TK poly(A) signal"
                     /ApEinfo_revcolor=#b4abac
                     /ApEinfo_fwdcolor=#b4abac
     rep_origin      3880..4468
                     /label="ori"
                     /ApEinfo_revcolor=#ffef86
                     /ApEinfo_fwdcolor=#ffef86
ORIGIN
        1 TAGTTATTAA TAGTAATCAA TTACGGGGTC ATTAGTTCAT AGCCCATATA TGGAGTTCCG
       61 ATGGGCGGTA GGCGTGTACG GTGGGAGGTC TATATAAGCA GAGCTGGTTT AGTGAACCGT
      121 CAGATCCGCT AGCGCTACCG GTCGCCACCA TGCCGGCCCG GCGGCTGCTG CTGCTGCTGA
      181 CGCTGCTGCT GCCCGGCCTC GGGATTTTTG GAAGTATGCT TAAGGACATG GCTACCATCA
      241 TCCTGAGCAC CTTCCTGCTG ATTGGCTGGG TGGCCTTCAT CATCACCTAT CCCCTGAGCA
      301 TGCATggAgg aTCTGGAGGC GGCggGTCCG GCggaATGGC AGAAATCGGT ACTGGCTTTC
      361 CATTCGACCC CCATTATGTG GAAGTCCTGG GCGAGCGCAT GCACTACGTC GATGTTGGTC
      421 CGCGCGATGG CACCCCTGTG CTGTTCCTGC ACGGTAACCC GACCTCCTCC TACGTGTGGC
      481 GCAACATCAT CCCGCATGTT GCACCGACCC ATCGCTGCAT TGCTCCAGAC CTGATCGGTA
      541 TGGGCAAATC CGACAAACCA GACCTGGGTT ATTTCTTCGA CGACCACGTC CGCTTCATGG
      601 ATGCCTTCAT CGAAGCCCTG GGTCTGGAAG AGGTCGTCCT GGTCATTCAC GACTGGGGCT
      661 CCGCTCTGGG TTTCCACTGG GCCAAGCGCA ATCCAGAGCG CGTCAAAGGT ATTGCATTTA
      721 TGGAGTTCAT CCGCCCTATC CCGACCTGGG ACGAATGGCC AGAATTTGCC CGCGAGACCT
      781 TCCAGGCCTT CCGCACCACC GACGTCGGCC GCAAGCTGAT CATCGATCAG AACGTTTTTA
      841 TCGAGGGTAC GCTGCCGATG GGTGTCGTCC GCCCGCTGAC TGAAGTCGAG ATGGACCATT
      901 ACCGCGAGCC GTTCCTGAAT CCTGTTGACC GCGAGCCACT GTGGCGCTTC CCAAACGAGC
      961 TGCCAATCGC CGGTGAGCCA GCGAACATCG TCGCGCTGGT CGAAGAATAC ATGGACTGGC
     1021 TGCACCAGTC CCCTGTCCCG AAGCTGCTGT TCTGGGGCAC CCCAGGCGTT CTGATCCCAC
     1081 CGGCCGAAGC CGCTCGCCTG GCCAAAAGCC TGCCTAACTG CAAGGCTGTG GACATCGGCC
     1141 CGGGTCTGAA TCTGCTGCAA GAAGACAACC CGGACCTGAT CGGCAGCGAG ATCGCGCGCT
     1201 GGCTGTCGAC GCTCGAGATT TCCGGCAAAA AGATGCCAta aGATCCACCG GATCTAGATA
     1261 ACTGATCATA ATCAGCCATA CCACATTTGT AGAGGTTTTA CTTGCTTTAA AAAACCTCCC
     1321 ACACCTCCCC CTGAACCTGA AACATAAAAT GAATGCAATT GTTGTTGTTA ACTTGTTTAT
     1381 TGCAGCTTAT AATGGTTACA AATAAAGCAA TAGCATCACA AATTTCACAA ATAAAGCATT
     1441 TTTTTCACTG CATTCTAGTT GTGGTTTGTC CAAACTCATC AATGTATCTT AACGCGTAAA
     1501 TTGTAAGCGT TAATATTTTG TTAAAATTCG CGTTAAATTT TTGTTAAATC AGCTCATTTT
     1561 TTAACCAATA GGCCGAAATC GGCAAAATCC CTTATAAATC AAAAGAATAG ACCGAGATAG
     1621 GGTNNNNNNN NNNNNNNNNN NNNNNNNNNN NNNNNNNNNN AAAGAACGTG GACTCCAACG
     1681 TCAAAGGNNN NNNNNNNNNN NNNNNNNNNN NNNNNNNNNN NNNNNNNNNN NNNNNNTNNN
     1741 NNNNNNNNNN NNNNNNNNNN NNNNNNNNNN NNNNNNNNNN NNNNNNNNNN NNNNNNNNNN
     1801 NNNNNNNNNN NNNNNNNNNN NNNNNNNNGN NNNNNNNNNN NNNNNNNNNN NNNNNNNNNN
     1861 NNNNNNNNNN NNNNNNNNNN NNNNNNNNNN NNNNNNNNNN NNNNNNNNNN NNNNNNNNNN
     1921 NNNNNNNNNN NNNNNNNNNN NNNNNNNNNN NNNCAGGTGG CACTTTTCGG GGAAATGTGC
     1981 GCGGAACCCC TATTTGTTTA TTTTTCTAAA TACATTCAAA TATGTATCCG CTCATGAGAC
     2041 AATAACCCTG ATAAATGCTT CAATAATATT GAAAAAGGAA GAGTCCTGAG GCGGAAAGAA
     2101 CCAGCTGTGG AATGTGTGTC AGTTAGGGTG TGGAAAGTCC CCAGGCTCCC CAGCAGGCAG
     2161 AAGTATGCAA AGCATGCATC TCAATTAGTC AGCAACCAGG TGTGGAAAGT CCCCAGGCTC
     2221 CCCAGCAGGC AGAAGTATGC AAAGCATGCA TCTCAATTAG TCAGCAACCA TAGTCCCGCC
     2281 CCTAACTCCG CCCATCCCGC CCCTAACTCC GCCCAGTTCC GCCCATTCTC CGCCCCATGG
     2341 CTGACTAATT TTTTTTATTT ATGCAGAGGC CGAGGCCGCC TCGGCCTCTG AGCTATTCCA
     2401 GAAGTAGTGA GGAGGCTTTT TTGGAGGCCT AGGCTTTTGC AAAGATCGAT CAAGAGACAG
     2461 GATGAGGATC GTTTCGCATG ATTGAACAAG ATGGATTGCA CGCAGGTTCT CCGGCCGCTT
     2521 GGGTGGAGAG GCTATTCGGC TATGACTGGG CACAACAGAC AATCGGCTGC TCTGATGCCG
     2581 CCGTGTTCCG GCTGTCAGCG CAGGGGCGCC CGGTTCTTTT TGTCAAGACC GACCTGTCCG
     2641 GTGCCCTGAA TGAACTGCAA GACGAGGCAG CGCGGCTATC GTGGCTGGCC ACGACGGGCG
     2701 TTCCTTGCGC AGCTGTGCTC GACGTTGTCA CTGAAGCGGG AAGGGACTGG CTGCTATTGG
     2761 GCGAAGTGCC GGGGCAGGAT CTCCTGTCAT CTCACCTTGC TCCTGCCGAG AAAGTATCCA
     2821 TCATGGCTGA TGCAATGCGG CGGCTGCATA CGCTTGATCC GGCTACCTGC CCATTCGACC
     2881 ACCAAGCGAA ACATCGCATC GAGCGAGCAC GTACTCGGAT GGAAGCCGGT CTTGTCGATC
     2941 AGGATGATCT GGACGAAGAG CATCAGGGGC TCGCGCCAGC CGAACTGTTC GCCAGGCTCA
     3001 AGGCGAGCAT GCCCGACGGC GAGGATCTCG TCGTGACCCA TGGCGATGCC TGCTTGCCGA
     3061 ATATCATGGT GGAAAATGGC CGCTTTTCTG GATTCATCGA CTGTGGCCGG CTGGGTGTGG
     3121 CGGACCGCTA TCAGGACATA GCGTTGGCTA CCCGTGATAT TGCTGAAGAG CTTGGCGGCG
     3181 AATGGGCTGA CCGCTTCCTC GTGCTTTACG GTATCGCCGC TCCCGATTCG CAGCGCATCG
     3241 CCTTCTATCG CCTTCTTGAC GAGTTCTTCT GAGCGGGACT CTGGGGTTCG AAATGACCGA
     3301 CCAAGCGACG CCCAACCTGC CATCACGAGA TTTCGATTCC ACCGCCGCCT TCTATGAAAG
     3361 GTTGGGCTTC GGAATCGTTT TCCGGGACGC CGGCTGGATG ATCCTCCAGC GCGGGGATCT
     3421 CATGCTGGAG TTCTTCGCCC ACCCTAGGGG GAGGCTAACT GAAACACGGA AGGAGACAAT
     3481 ACCGGAAGGA ACCCGCGCTA TGACGGCAAT AAAAAGACAG AATAAAACGC ACGGTGTTGG
     3541 GTCGTTTGTT CATAAACGCG GGGTTCGGTC CCAGGGCTGG CACTCTGTCG ATACCCCACC
     3601 GAGACCCCAT TGGGGCCAAT ACGCCCGCGT TTCTTCCTTT TCCCCACCCC ACCCCCCAAG
     3661 TTCGGGTGAA GGCCCAGGGC TCGCAGCCAA CGTCGGGGCG GCAGGCCCTG CCATAGCCTC
     3721 AGGTTACTCA TATATACTTT AGATTGATTT AAAACTTCAT TTTTAATTTA AAAGGATCTA
     3781 GGTGAAGATC CTTTTTGATA ATCTCATGAC CAAAATCCCT TAACGTGAGT TTTCGTTCCA
     3841 CTGAGCGTCA GACCCCGTAG AAAAGATCAA AGGATCTTCT TGAGATCCTT TTTTTCTGCG
     3901 CGTAATCTGC TGCTTGCAAA CAAAAAAACC ACCGCTACCA GCGGTGGTTT GTTTGCCGGA
     3961 TCAAGAGCTA CCAACTCTTT TTCCGAAGGT AACTGGCTTC AGCAGAGCGC AGATACCAAA
     4021 TACTGTCCTT CTAGTGTAGC CGTAGTTAGG CCACCACTTC AAGAACTCTG TAGCACCGCC
     4081 TACATACCTC GCTCTGCTAA TCCTGTTACC AGTGGCTGCT GCCAGTGGCG ATAAGTCGTG
     4141 TCTTACCGGG TTGGACTCAA GACGATAGTT ACCGGATAAG GCGCAGCGGT CGGGCTGAAC
     4201 GGGGGGTTCG TGCACACAGC CCAGCTTGGA GCGAACGACC TACACCGAAC TGAGATACCT
     4261 ACAGCGTGAG CTATGAGAAA GCGCCACGCT TCCCGAAGGG AGAAAGGCGG ACAGGTATCC
     4321 GGTAAGCGGC AGGGTCGGAA CAGGAGAGCG CACGAGGGAG CTTCCAGGGG GAAACGCCTG
     4381 GTATCTTTAT AGTCCTGTCG GGTTTCGCCA CCTCTGACTT GAGCGTCGAT TTTTGTGATG
     4441 CTCGTCAGGG GGGCGGAGCC TATGGAAAAA CGCCAGCAAC GCGGCCTTTT TACGGTTCCT
     4501 GGCCTTTTGC TGGCCTTTTG CTCACATGTT CTTTCCTGCG TTATCCCCTG ATTCTGTGGA
     4561 TAACCGTATT ACCGCCATGC AT
//
