# Supplementary material for: Endoplasmic reticulum stress activates human IRE1α through reversible assembly of inactive dimers into small oligomers
Source: eLife. 2022 Jun 22;11:e74342. doi: 10.7554/eLife.74342 (PMC9217129; doi:10.7554/eLife.74342)
Supplement: Supplementary file 2. [file elife-74342-supp2.zip › pPW3757_ER-2xHaloTag-CMVd3.gb]

LOCUS       pPW3757_ER-2xHaloTag-CM 5542 bp ds-DNA     circular     30-SEP-2021
DEFINITION  .
KEYWORDS    "marker:NeoR/KanR"                                                 
FEATURES             Location/Qualifiers
     promoter        61..105
                     /label="CMVd3 promoter"
                     /ApEinfo_revcolor=#c6c9d1
                     /ApEinfo_fwdcolor=#c6c9d1
     misc_feature    150..227
                     /label="IRE1 signal peptide"
                     /ApEinfo_revcolor=#b7e6d7
                     /ApEinfo_fwdcolor=#b7e6d7
     misc_feature    228..290
                     /label="TM"
                     /ApEinfo_revcolor=#ffef86
                     /ApEinfo_fwdcolor=#ffef86
     CDS             306..335
                     /label="GS 10x v1"
                     /ApEinfo_revcolor=#b4abac
                     /ApEinfo_fwdcolor=#b4abac
     CDS             336..1225
                     /label="HaloTag Core"
                     /ApEinfo_revcolor=#4444ff
                     /ApEinfo_fwdcolor=#4444ff
     CDS             1239..1259
                     /label="Linker Peptide"
                     /ApEinfo_revcolor=#4444ff
                     /ApEinfo_fwdcolor=#4444ff
     CDS             1260..1289
                     /label="10x GS # 4"
                     /ApEinfo_revcolor=#c6c9d1
                     /ApEinfo_fwdcolor=#c6c9d1
     CDS             1296..2186
                     /label="HaloTag Core"
                     /ApEinfo_revcolor=#4444ff
                     /ApEinfo_fwdcolor=#4444ff
     misc_feature    2187..2198
                     /label="Retention signal"
                     /ApEinfo_revcolor=#b4abac
                     /ApEinfo_fwdcolor=#b4abac
     CDS             2199..2201
                     /label="STOP"
                     /ApEinfo_revcolor=#faac61
                     /ApEinfo_fwdcolor=#faac61
     polyA_signal    2330..2451
                     /label="SV40 poly(A) signal"
                     /ApEinfo_revcolor=#b4abac
                     /ApEinfo_fwdcolor=#b4abac
     rep_origin      complement(2458..2913)
                     /label="f1 ori"
                     /ApEinfo_revcolor=#ffef86
                     /ApEinfo_fwdcolor=#ffef86
     promoter        2940..3044
                     /label="AmpR promoter"
                     /ApEinfo_revcolor=#c6c9d1
                     /ApEinfo_fwdcolor=#c6c9d1
     promoter        3046..3403
                     /label="SV40 promoter"
                     /ApEinfo_revcolor=#c6c9d1
                     /ApEinfo_fwdcolor=#c6c9d1
     rep_origin      3254..3389
                     /label="SV40 ori"
                     /ApEinfo_revcolor=#ffef86
                     /ApEinfo_fwdcolor=#ffef86
     CDS             3438..4232
                     /label="NeoR/KanR"
                     /ApEinfo_revcolor=#b7e6d7
                     /ApEinfo_fwdcolor=#b7e6d7
     polyA_signal    4464..4511
                     /label="HSV TK poly(A) signal"
                     /ApEinfo_revcolor=#b4abac
                     /ApEinfo_fwdcolor=#b4abac
     rep_origin      4840..5428
                     /label="ori"
                     /ApEinfo_revcolor=#ffef86
                     /ApEinfo_fwdcolor=#ffef86
ORIGIN
        1 TAGTTATTAA TAGTAATCAA TTACGGGGTC ATTAGTTCAT AGCCCATATA TGGAGTTCCG
       61 ATGGGCGGTA GGCGTGTACG GTGGGAGGTC TATATAAGCA GAGCTGGTTT AGTGAACCGT
      121 CAGATCCGCT AGCGCTACCG GTCGCCACCA TGCCGGCCCG GCGGCTGCTG CTGCTGCTGA
      181 CGCTGCTGCT GCCCGGCCTC GGGATTTTTG GAAGTATGCT TAAGGACATG GCTACCATCA
      241 TCCTGAGCAC CTTCCTGCTG ATTGGCTGGG TGGCCTTCAT CATCACCTAT CCCCTGAGCA
      301 TGCATggAgg aTCTGGAGGC GGCggGTCCG GCggaATGGC AGAAATCGGT ACTGGCTTTC
      361 CATTCGACCC CCATTATGTG GAAGTCCTGG GCGAGCGCAT GCACTACGTC GATGTTGGTC
      421 CGCGCGATGG CACCCCTGTG CTGTTCCTGC ACGGTAACCC GACCTCCTCC TACGTGTGGC
      481 GCAACATCAT CCCGCATGTT GCACCGACCC ATCGCTGCAT TGCTCCAGAC CTGATCGGTA
      541 TGGGCAAATC CGACAAACCA GACCTGGGTT ATTTCTTCGA CGACCACGTC CGCTTCATGG
      601 ATGCCTTCAT CGAAGCCCTG GGTCTGGAAG AGGTCGTCCT GGTCATTCAC GACTGGGGCT
      661 CCGCTCTGGG TTTCCACTGG GCCAAGCGCA ATCCAGAGCG CGTCAAAGGT ATTGCATTTA
      721 TGGAGTTCAT CCGCCCTATC CCGACCTGGG ACGAATGGCC AGAATTTGCC CGCGAGACCT
      781 TCCAGGCCTT CCGCACCACC GACGTCGGCC GCAAGCTGAT CATCGATCAG AACGTTTTTA
      841 TCGAGGGTAC GCTGCCGATG GGTGTCGTCC GCCCGCTGAC TGAAGTCGAG ATGGACCATT
      901 ACCGCGAGCC GTTCCTGAAT CCTGTTGACC GCGAGCCACT GTGGCGCTTC CCAAACGAGC
      961 TGCCAATCGC CGGTGAGCCA GCGAACATCG TCGCGCTGGT CGAAGAATAC ATGGACTGGC
     1021 TGCACCAGTC CCCTGTCCCG AAGCTGCTGT TCTGGGGCAC CCCAGGCGTT CTGATCCCAC
     1081 CGGCCGAAGC CGCTCGCCTG GCCAAAAGCC TGCCTAACTG CAAGGCTGTG GACATCGGCC
     1141 CGGGTCTGAA TCTGCTGCAA GAAGACAACC CGGACCTGAT CGGCAGCGAG ATCGCGCGCT
     1201 GGCTGTCGAC GCTCGAGATT TCCGGCATGG ACGAGCTGTA CAAGTCCGGA CTCAGATCTG
     1261 GTGGAGGCGG TAGCGGAGGA GGTGGCTCTG TCGACATGGC AGAAATCGGT ACTGGCTTTC
     1321 CATTCGACCC CCATTATGTG GAAGTCCTGG GCGAGCGCAT GCACTACGTC GATGTTGGTC
     1381 CGCGCGATGG CACCCCTGTG CTGTTCCTGC ACGGTAACCC GACCTCCTCC TACGTGTGGC
     1441 GCAACATCAT CCCGCATGTT GCACCGACCC ATCGCTGCAT TGCTCCAGAC CTGATCGGTA
     1501 TGGGCAAATC CGACAAACCA GACCTGGGTT ATTTCTTCGA CGACCACGTC CGCTTCATGG
     1561 ATGCCTTCAT CGAAGCCCTG GGTCTGGAAG AGGTCGTCCT GGTCATTCAC GACTGGGGCT
     1621 CCGCTCTGGG TTTCCACTGG GCCAAGCGCA ATCCAGAGCG CGTCAAAGGT ATTGCATTTA
     1681 TGGAGTTCAT CCGCCCTATC CCGACCTGGG ACGAATGGCC AGAATTTGCC CGCGAGACCT
     1741 TCCAGGCCTT CCGCACCACC GACGTCGGCC GCAAGCTGAT CATCGATCAG AACGTTTTTA
     1801 TCGAGGGTAC GCTGCCGATG GGTGTCGTCC GCCCGCTGAC TGAAGTCGAG ATGGACCATT
     1861 ACCGCGAGCC GTTCCTGAAT CCTGTTGACC GCGAGCCACT GTGGCGCTTC CCAAACGAGC
     1921 TGCCAATCGC CGGTGAGCCA GCGAACATCG TCGCGCTGGT CGAAGAATAC ATGGACTGGC
     1981 TGCACCAGTC CCCTGTCCCG AAGCTGCTGT TCTGGGGCAC CCCAGGCGTT CTGATCCCAC
     2041 CGGCCGAAGC CGCTCGCCTG GCCAAAAGCC TGCCTAACTG CAAGGCTGTG GACATCGGCC
     2101 CGGGTCTGAA TCTGCTGCAA GAAGACAACC CGGACCTGAT CGGCAGCGAG ATCGCGCGCT
     2161 GGCTGTCGAC GCTCGAGATT TCCGGCAAAA AGATGCCAta aGATCCACCG GATCTAGATA
     2221 ACTGATCATA ATCAGCCATA CCACATTTGT AGAGGTTTTA CTTGCTTTAA AAAACCTCCC
     2281 ACACCTCCCC CTGAACCTGA AACATAAAAT GAATGCAATT GTTGTTGTTA ACTTGTTTAT
     2341 TGCAGCTTAT AATGGTTACA AATAAAGCAA TAGCATCACA AATTTCACAA ATAAAGCATT
     2401 TTTTTCACTG CATTCTAGTT GTGGTTTGTC CAAACTCATC AATGTATCTT AACGCGTAAA
     2461 TTGTAAGCGT TAATATTTTG TTAAAATTCG CGTTAAATTT TTGTTAAATC AGCTCATTTT
     2521 TTAACCAATA GGCCGAAATC GGCAAAATCC CTTATAAATC AAAAGAATAG ACCGAGATAG
     2581 GGTNNNNNNN NNNNNNNNNN NNNNNNNNNN NNNNNNNNNN AAAGAACGTG GACTCCAACG
     2641 TCAAAGGNNN NNNNNNNNNN NNNNNNNNNN NNNNNNNNNN NNNNNNNNNN NNNNNNTNNN
     2701 NNNNNNNNNN NNNNNNNNNN NNNNNNNNNN NNNNNNNNNN NNNNNNNNNN NNNNNNNNNN
     2761 NNNNNNNNNN NNNNNNNNNN NNNNNNNNGN NNNNNNNNNN NNNNNNNNNN NNNNNNNNNN
     2821 NNNNNNNNNN NNNNNNNNNN NNNNNNNNNN NNNNNNNNNN NNNNNNNNNN NNNNNNNNNN
     2881 NNNNNNNNNN NNNNNNNNNN NNNNNNNNNN NNNCAGGTGG CACTTTTCGG GGAAATGTGC
     2941 GCGGAACCCC TATTTGTTTA TTTTTCTAAA TACATTCAAA TATGTATCCG CTCATGAGAC
     3001 AATAACCCTG ATAAATGCTT CAATAATATT GAAAAAGGAA GAGTCCTGAG GCGGAAAGAA
     3061 CCAGCTGTGG AATGTGTGTC AGTTAGGGTG TGGAAAGTCC CCAGGCTCCC CAGCAGGCAG
     3121 AAGTATGCAA AGCATGCATC TCAATTAGTC AGCAACCAGG TGTGGAAAGT CCCCAGGCTC
     3181 CCCAGCAGGC AGAAGTATGC AAAGCATGCA TCTCAATTAG TCAGCAACCA TAGTCCCGCC
     3241 CCTAACTCCG CCCATCCCGC CCCTAACTCC GCCCAGTTCC GCCCATTCTC CGCCCCATGG
     3301 CTGACTAATT TTTTTTATTT ATGCAGAGGC CGAGGCCGCC TCGGCCTCTG AGCTATTCCA
     3361 GAAGTAGTGA GGAGGCTTTT TTGGAGGCCT AGGCTTTTGC AAAGATCGAT CAAGAGACAG
     3421 GATGAGGATC GTTTCGCATG ATTGAACAAG ATGGATTGCA CGCAGGTTCT CCGGCCGCTT
     3481 GGGTGGAGAG GCTATTCGGC TATGACTGGG CACAACAGAC AATCGGCTGC TCTGATGCCG
     3541 CCGTGTTCCG GCTGTCAGCG CAGGGGCGCC CGGTTCTTTT TGTCAAGACC GACCTGTCCG
     3601 GTGCCCTGAA TGAACTGCAA GACGAGGCAG CGCGGCTATC GTGGCTGGCC ACGACGGGCG
     3661 TTCCTTGCGC AGCTGTGCTC GACGTTGTCA CTGAAGCGGG AAGGGACTGG CTGCTATTGG
     3721 GCGAAGTGCC GGGGCAGGAT CTCCTGTCAT CTCACCTTGC TCCTGCCGAG AAAGTATCCA
     3781 TCATGGCTGA TGCAATGCGG CGGCTGCATA CGCTTGATCC GGCTACCTGC CCATTCGACC
     3841 ACCAAGCGAA ACATCGCATC GAGCGAGCAC GTACTCGGAT GGAAGCCGGT CTTGTCGATC
     3901 AGGATGATCT GGACGAAGAG CATCAGGGGC TCGCGCCAGC CGAACTGTTC GCCAGGCTCA
     3961 AGGCGAGCAT GCCCGACGGC GAGGATCTCG TCGTGACCCA TGGCGATGCC TGCTTGCCGA
     4021 ATATCATGGT GGAAAATGGC CGCTTTTCTG GATTCATCGA CTGTGGCCGG CTGGGTGTGG
     4081 CGGACCGCTA TCAGGACATA GCGTTGGCTA CCCGTGATAT TGCTGAAGAG CTTGGCGGCG
     4141 AATGGGCTGA CCGCTTCCTC GTGCTTTACG GTATCGCCGC TCCCGATTCG CAGCGCATCG
     4201 CCTTCTATCG CCTTCTTGAC GAGTTCTTCT GAGCGGGACT CTGGGGTTCG AAATGACCGA
     4261 CCAAGCGACG CCCAACCTGC CATCACGAGA TTTCGATTCC ACCGCCGCCT TCTATGAAAG
     4321 GTTGGGCTTC GGAATCGTTT TCCGGGACGC CGGCTGGATG ATCCTCCAGC GCGGGGATCT
     4381 CATGCTGGAG TTCTTCGCCC ACCCTAGGGG GAGGCTAACT GAAACACGGA AGGAGACAAT
     4441 ACCGGAAGGA ACCCGCGCTA TGACGGCAAT AAAAAGACAG AATAAAACGC ACGGTGTTGG
     4501 GTCGTTTGTT CATAAACGCG GGGTTCGGTC CCAGGGCTGG CACTCTGTCG ATACCCCACC
     4561 GAGACCCCAT TGGGGCCAAT ACGCCCGCGT TTCTTCCTTT TCCCCACCCC ACCCCCCAAG
     4621 TTCGGGTGAA GGCCCAGGGC TCGCAGCCAA CGTCGGGGCG GCAGGCCCTG CCATAGCCTC
     4681 AGGTTACTCA TATATACTTT AGATTGATTT AAAACTTCAT TTTTAATTTA AAAGGATCTA
     4741 GGTGAAGATC CTTTTTGATA ATCTCATGAC CAAAATCCCT TAACGTGAGT TTTCGTTCCA
     4801 CTGAGCGTCA GACCCCGTAG AAAAGATCAA AGGATCTTCT TGAGATCCTT TTTTTCTGCG
     4861 CGTAATCTGC TGCTTGCAAA CAAAAAAACC ACCGCTACCA GCGGTGGTTT GTTTGCCGGA
     4921 TCAAGAGCTA CCAACTCTTT TTCCGAAGGT AACTGGCTTC AGCAGAGCGC AGATACCAAA
     4981 TACTGTCCTT CTAGTGTAGC CGTAGTTAGG CCACCACTTC AAGAACTCTG TAGCACCGCC
     5041 TACATACCTC GCTCTGCTAA TCCTGTTACC AGTGGCTGCT GCCAGTGGCG ATAAGTCGTG
     5101 TCTTACCGGG TTGGACTCAA GACGATAGTT ACCGGATAAG GCGCAGCGGT CGGGCTGAAC
     5161 GGGGGGTTCG TGCACACAGC CCAGCTTGGA GCGAACGACC TACACCGAAC TGAGATACCT
     5221 ACAGCGTGAG CTATGAGAAA GCGCCACGCT TCCCGAAGGG AGAAAGGCGG ACAGGTATCC
     5281 GGTAAGCGGC AGGGTCGGAA CAGGAGAGCG CACGAGGGAG CTTCCAGGGG GAAACGCCTG
     5341 GTATCTTTAT AGTCCTGTCG GGTTTCGCCA CCTCTGACTT GAGCGTCGAT TTTTGTGATG
     5401 CTCGTCAGGG GGGCGGAGCC TATGGAAAAA CGCCAGCAAC GCGGCCTTTT TACGGTTCCT
     5461 GGCCTTTTGC TGGCCTTTTG CTCACATGTT CTTTCCTGCG TTATCCCCTG ATTCTGTGGA
     5521 TAACCGTATT ACCGCCATGC AT
//
