# Supplementary material for: Endoplasmic reticulum stress activates human IRE1α through reversible assembly of inactive dimers into small oligomers
Source: eLife. 2022 Jun 22;11:e74342. doi: 10.7554/eLife.74342 (PMC9217129; doi:10.7554/eLife.74342)
Supplement: Supplementary file 2. [file elife-74342-supp2.zip › pPW3755_IRE1a_Ct_HaloTag_HDR.gb]

LOCUS       pPW3755_IRE1a_Ct_HaloTa 7181 bp ds-DNA     circular     30-SEP-2021
DEFINITION  .
KEYWORDS    "creator:Vladislav Belyy" "marker:AmpR, NeoR/KanR"                 
FEATURES             Location/Qualifiers
     promoter        471..575
                     /label="AmpR promoter"
                     /ApEinfo_revcolor=#c6c9d1
                     /ApEinfo_fwdcolor=#c6c9d1
     CDS             576..644
                     /label="AmpR"
                     /ApEinfo_revcolor=#b7e6d7
                     /ApEinfo_fwdcolor=#b7e6d7
     CDS             645..1436
                     /label="AmpR"
                     /ApEinfo_revcolor=#b7e6d7
                     /ApEinfo_fwdcolor=#b7e6d7
     rep_origin      1607..2195
                     /label="ori"
                     /ApEinfo_revcolor=#ffef86
                     /ApEinfo_fwdcolor=#ffef86
     protein_bind    2483..2504
                     /label="CAP binding site"
                     /ApEinfo_revcolor=#31849b
                     /ApEinfo_fwdcolor=#31849b
     promoter        2519..2524
                     /label="lac promoter"
                     /ApEinfo_revcolor=#c6c9d1
                     /ApEinfo_fwdcolor=#c6c9d1
     promoter        2525..2542
                     /label="lac promoter"
                     /ApEinfo_revcolor=#c6c9d1
                     /ApEinfo_fwdcolor=#c6c9d1
     promoter        2543..2549
                     /label="lac promoter"
                     /ApEinfo_revcolor=#c6c9d1
                     /ApEinfo_fwdcolor=#c6c9d1
     protein_bind    2557..2573
                     /label="lac operator"
                     /ApEinfo_revcolor=#31849b
                     /ApEinfo_fwdcolor=#31849b
     primer_bind     2581..2597
                     /label="M13 rev"
                     /ApEinfo_revcolor=#a020f0
                     /ApEinfo_fwdcolor=#a020f0
     promoter        2618..2636
                     /label="T3 promoter"
                     /ApEinfo_revcolor=#c6c9d1
                     /ApEinfo_fwdcolor=#c6c9d1
     misc_feature    2660..3413
                     /label="IRE1_5prHA"
                     /ApEinfo_revcolor=#ff0000
                     /ApEinfo_fwdcolor=#ff0000
     CDS             3204..3413
                     /label="ERN1"
                     /ApEinfo_revcolor=#993366
                     /ApEinfo_fwdcolor=#993366
     misc_feature    3284..3284
                     /label="Single nt silent mutation"
                     /ApEinfo_revcolor=#b4abac
                     /ApEinfo_fwdcolor=#b4abac
     CDS             3414..3443
                     /label="10x GS # 4"
                     /ApEinfo_revcolor=#c6c9d1
                     /ApEinfo_fwdcolor=#c6c9d1
     CDS             3450..4340
                     /label="HaloTag Core"
                     /ApEinfo_revcolor=#4444ff
                     /ApEinfo_fwdcolor=#4444ff
     CDS             4341..4343
                     /label="STOP"
                     /ApEinfo_revcolor=#faac61
                     /ApEinfo_fwdcolor=#faac61
     protein_bind    complement(4365..4398)
                     /label="loxP"
                     /ApEinfo_revcolor=#31849b
                     /ApEinfo_fwdcolor=#31849b
     promoter        4463..4962
                     /label="PGK promoter"
                     /ApEinfo_revcolor=#c6c9d1
                     /ApEinfo_fwdcolor=#c6c9d1
     misc_feature    4842..4842
                     /label="Single nt mutation"
                     /ApEinfo_revcolor=#b4abac
                     /ApEinfo_fwdcolor=#b4abac
     promoter        4974..5021
                     /label="EM7 promoter"
                     /ApEinfo_revcolor=#c6c9d1
                     /ApEinfo_fwdcolor=#c6c9d1
     CDS             5040..5843
                     /label="NeoR/KanR"
                     /ApEinfo_revcolor=#b7e6d7
                     /ApEinfo_fwdcolor=#b7e6d7
     polyA_signal    5881..6105
                     /label="bGH poly(A) signal"
                     /ApEinfo_revcolor=#b4abac
                     /ApEinfo_fwdcolor=#b4abac
     protein_bind    complement(6162..6195)
                     /label="loxP"
                     /ApEinfo_revcolor=#31849b
                     /ApEinfo_fwdcolor=#31849b
     misc_feature    6216..6965
                     /label="IRE1_3prHA"
                     /ApEinfo_revcolor=#85dae9
                     /ApEinfo_fwdcolor=#85dae9
     misc_feature    6226..6228
                     /label="Mutated PAM"
                     /ApEinfo_revcolor=#b4abac
                     /ApEinfo_fwdcolor=#b4abac
     misc_feature    6229..6248
                     /label="IRE1-g1 antisense"
                     /ApEinfo_revcolor=#b4abac
                     /ApEinfo_fwdcolor=#b4abac
     promoter        complement(6988..7006)
                     /label="T7 promoter"
                     /ApEinfo_revcolor=#c6c9d1
                     /ApEinfo_fwdcolor=#c6c9d1
     primer_bind     complement(7013..7029)
                     /label="M13 fwd"
                     /ApEinfo_revcolor=#a020f0
                     /ApEinfo_fwdcolor=#a020f0
     rep_origin      complement(join(7170..7181,1..444))
                     /label="f1 ori"
                     /ApEinfo_revcolor=#ffef86
                     /ApEinfo_fwdcolor=#ffef86
ORIGIN
        1 TTAATATTTT GTTAAAATTC GCGTTAAATT TTTGTTAAAT CAGCTCATTT TTTAACCAAT
       61 AGGCCGAAAT CGGCAAAATC CCTTATAAAT CAAAAGAATA GACCGAGATA GGGTNNNNNN
      121 NNNNNNNNNN NNNNNNNNNN NNNNNNNNNN NAAAGAACGT GGACTCCAAC GTCAAAGGNN
      181 NNNNNNNNNN NNNNNNNNNN NNNNNNNNNN NNNNNNNNNN NNNNNNNTNN NNNNNNNNNN
      241 NNNNNNNNNN NNNNNNNNNN NNNNNNNNNN NNNNNNNNNN NNNNNNNNNN NNNNNNNNNN
      301 NNNNNNNNNN NNNNNNNNNG NNNNNNNNNN NNNNNNNNNN NNNNNNNNNN NNNNNNNNNN
      361 NNNNNNNNNN NNNNNNNNNN NNNNNNNNNN NNNNNNNNNN NNNNNNNNNN NNNNNNNNNN
      421 NNNNNNNNNN NNNNNNNNNN NNNNCAGGTG GCACTTTTCG GGGAAATGTG CGCGGAACCC
      481 CTATTTGTTT ATTTTTCTAA ATACATTCAA ATATGTATCC GCTCATGAGA CAATAACCCT
      541 GATAAATGCT TCAATAATAT TGAAAAAGGA AGAGTATGAG TATTCAACAT TTCCGTGTCG
      601 CCCTTATTCC CTTTTTTGCG GCATTTTGCC TTCCTGTTTT TGCTCACCCA GAAACGCTGG
      661 TGAAAGTAAA AGATGCTGAA GATCAGTTGG GTGCACGAGT GGGTTACATC GAACTGGATC
      721 TCAACAGCGG TAAGATCCTT GAGAGTTTTC GCCCCGAAGA ACGTTTTCCA ATGATGAGCA
      781 CTTTTAAAGT TCTGCTATGT GGCGCGGTAT TATCCCGTAT TGACGCCGGG CAAGAGCAAC
      841 TCGGTCGCCG CATACACTAT TCTCAGAATG ACTTGGTTGA GTACTCACCA GTCACAGAAA
      901 AGCATCTTAC GGATGGCATG ACAGTAAGAG AATTATGCAG TGCTGCCATA ACCATGAGTG
      961 ATAACACTGC GGCCAACTTA CTTCTGACAA CGATCGGAGG ACCGAAGGAG CTAACCGCTT
     1021 TTTTGCACAA CATGGGGGAT CATGTAACTC GCCTTGATCG TTGGGAACCG GAGCTGAATG
     1081 AAGCCATACC AAACGACGAG CGTGACACCA CGATGCCTGT AGCAATGGCA ACAACGTTGC
     1141 GCAAACTATT AACTGGCGAA CTACTTACTC TAGCTTCCCG GCAACAATTA ATAGACTGGA
     1201 TGGAGGCGGA TAAAGTTGCA GGACCACTTC TGCGCTCGGC CCTTCCGGCT GGCTGGTTTA
     1261 TTGCTGATAA ATCTGGAGCC GGTGAGCGTG GGTCTCGCGG TATCATTGCA GCACTGGGGC
     1321 CAGATGGTAA GCCCTCCCGT ATCGTAGTTA TCTACACGAC GGGGAGTCAG GCAACTATGG
     1381 ATGAACGAAA TAGACAGATC GCTGAGATAG GTGCCTCACT GATTAAGCAT TGGTAACTGT
     1441 CAGACCAAGT TTACTCATAT ATACTTTAGA TTGATTTAAA ACTTCATTTT TAATTTAAAA
     1501 GGATCTAGGT GAAGATCCTT TTTGATAATC TCATGACCAA AATCCCTTAA CGTGAGTTTT
     1561 CGTTCCACTG AGCGTCAGAC CCCGTAGAAA AGATCAAAGG ATCTTCTTGA GATCCTTTTT
     1621 TTCTGCGCGT AATCTGCTGC TTGCAAACAA AAAAACCACC GCTACCAGCG GTGGTTTGTT
     1681 TGCCGGATCA AGAGCTACCA ACTCTTTTTC CGAAGGTAAC TGGCTTCAGC AGAGCGCAGA
     1741 TACCAAATAC TGTTCTTCTA GTGTAGCCGT AGTTAGGCCA CCACTTCAAG AACTCTGTAG
     1801 CACCGCCTAC ATACCTCGCT CTGCTAATCC TGTTACCAGT GGCTGCTGCC AGTGGCGATA
     1861 AGTCGTGTCT TACCGGGTTG GACTCAAGAC GATAGTTACC GGATAAGGCG CAGCGGTCGG
     1921 GCTGAACGGG GGGTTCGTGC ACACAGCCCA GCTTGGAGCG AACGACCTAC ACCGAACTGA
     1981 GATACCTACA GCGTGAGCTA TGAGAAAGCG CCACGCTTCC CGAAGGGAGA AAGGCGGACA
     2041 GGTATCCGGT AAGCGGCAGG GTCGGAACAG GAGAGCGCAC GAGGGAGCTT CCAGGGGGAA
     2101 ACGCCTGGTA TCTTTATAGT CCTGTCGGGT TTCGCCACCT CTGACTTGAG CGTCGATTTT
     2161 TGTGATGCTC GTCAGGGGGG CGGAGCCTAT GGAAAAACGC CAGCAACGCG GCCTTTTTAC
     2221 GGTTCCTGGC CTTTTGCTGG CCTTTTGCTC ACATGTTCTT TCCTGCGTTA TCCCCTGATT
     2281 CTGTGGATAA CCGTATTACC GCCTTTGAGT GAGCTGATAC CGCTCGCCGC AGCCGAACGA
     2341 CCGAGCGCAG CGAGTCAGTG AGCGAGGAAG CGGAAGAGCG CCCAATACGC AAACCGCCTC
     2401 TCCCCGCGCG TTGGCCGATT CATTAATGCA GCTGGCACGA CAGGTTTCCC GACTGGAAAG
     2461 CGGGCAGTGA GCGCAACGCA ATTAATGTGA GTTAGCTCAC TCATTAGGCA CCCCAGGCTT
     2521 TACACTTTAT GCTTCCGGCT CGTATGTTGT GTGGAATTGT GAGCGGATAA CAATTTCACA
     2581 CAGGAAACAG CTATGACCAT GATTACGCCA AGCTCGAAAT TAACCCTCAC TAAAGGGAAC
     2641 AAAAGCTGGT ACCGGGCCCa gctaggcggc ttcagctgga cttggcaaac tgcaggctgt
     2701 tgcctctctt acgctgattt tcccttcagg gacgtaggtg caggtgaagc tccgggaagc
     2761 agtgctctgc ggcccatgtc cctcatggtc tctggtcgct gacttttgtg gggccctctc
     2821 cctgtctgat gcagccactg tgtgtaaaca tgtataaaca tacctcaaat gcggggaccc
     2881 cactgggacg gacactccaa tctcaggcga ctttactcct cctgaggtgg ccaggagtgt
     2941 ctccaggtcc tgactgtcac agaaggcctg agcaccccct ggactggctg ggccttgctc
     3001 acttcaaggc ctcctcctga gtgagggtag caggcgagat gacggggctg gattcttgga
     3061 tacataagcc ttttttcttt ttctttacca aaaaccaaca ctcacattct gtctcttcct
     3121 tgcatgatga aagggtgttt tgccaacatt tcccgagctt tctaacccct ttctaatctc
     3181 ccgagctttc taactctttg cagaagcacc actaccggga gctgcctgca gaggtgcggg
     3241 agacgctggg gtccctcccc gacgacttcg tgtgctactt cacGtctcgc ttcccccacc
     3301 tcctcgcaca cacctaccgg gccatggagc tgtgcagcca cgagagactc ttccagccct
     3361 actacttcca cgagccccca gagccccagc ccccagtgac tccagacgcc ctcGGTGGAG
     3421 GCGGTAGCGG AGGAGGTGGC TCTGTCGACA TGGCAGAAAT CGGTACTGGC TTTCCATTCG
     3481 ACCCCCATTA TGTGGAAGTC CTGGGCGAGC GCATGCACTA CGTCGATGTT GGTCCGCGCG
     3541 ATGGCACCCC TGTGCTGTTC CTGCACGGTA ACCCGACCTC CTCCTACGTG TGGCGCAACA
     3601 TCATCCCGCA TGTTGCACCG ACCCATCGCT GCATTGCTCC AGACCTGATC GGTATGGGCA
     3661 AATCCGACAA ACCAGACCTG GGTTATTTCT TCGACGACCA CGTCCGCTTC ATGGATGCCT
     3721 TCATCGAAGC CCTGGGTCTG GAAGAGGTCG TCCTGGTCAT TCACGACTGG GGCTCCGCTC
     3781 TGGGTTTCCA CTGGGCCAAG CGCAATCCAG AGCGCGTCAA AGGTATTGCA TTTATGGAGT
     3841 TCATCCGCCC TATCCCGACC TGGGACGAAT GGCCAGAATT TGCCCGCGAG ACCTTCCAGG
     3901 CCTTCCGCAC CACCGACGTC GGCCGCAAGC TGATCATCGA TCAGAACGTT TTTATCGAGG
     3961 GTACGCTGCC GATGGGTGTC GTCCGCCCGC TGACTGAAGT CGAGATGGAC CATTACCGCG
     4021 AGCCGTTCCT GAATCCTGTT GACCGCGAGC CACTGTGGCG CTTCCCAAAC GAGCTGCCAA
     4081 TCGCCGGTGA GCCAGCGAAC ATCGTCGCGC TGGTCGAAGA ATACATGGAC TGGCTGCACC
     4141 AGTCCCCTGT CCCGAAGCTG CTGTTCTGGG GCACCCCAGG CGTTCTGATC CCACCGGCCG
     4201 AAGCCGCTCG CCTGGCCAAA AGCCTGCCTA ACTGCAAGGC TGTGGACATC GGCCCGGGTC
     4261 TGAATCTGCT GCAAGAAGAC AACCCGGACC TGATCGGCAG CGAGATCGCG CGCTGGCTGT
     4321 CGACGCTCGA GATTTCCGGC taaGAATTCG GCGCGCCCCT TAATATAACT TCGTATAATG
     4381 TATGCTATAC GAAGTTATTA GGTCTGAAGA GGAGTTTACG TCCAGCCAAG CTAGCTTGGC
     4441 TGCAGGTCGT CGAAATTCTA CCGGGTAGGG GAGGCGCTTT TCCCAAGGCA GTCTGGAGCA
     4501 TGCGCTTTAG CAGCCCCGCT GGGCACTTGG CGCTACACAA GTGGCCTCTG GCCTCGCACA
     4561 CATTCCACAT CCACCGGTAG GCGCCAACCG GCTCCGTTCT TTGGTGGCCC CTTCGCGCCA
     4621 CCTTCTACTC CTCCCCTAGT CAGGAAGTTC CCCCCCGCCC CGCAGCTCGC GTCGTGCAGG
     4681 ACGTGACAAA TGGAAGTAGC ACGTCTCACT AGTCTCGTGC AGATGGACAG CACCGCTGAG
     4741 CAATGGAAGC GGGTAGGCCT TTGGGGCAGC GGCCAATAGC AGCTTTGCTC CTTCGCTTTC
     4801 TGGGCTCAGA GGCTGGGAAG GGGTGGGTCC GGGGGCGGGC TtAGGGGCGG GCTCAGGGGC
     4861 GGGGCGGGCG CCCGAAGGTC CTCCGGAGGC CCGGCATTCT GCACGCTTCA AAAGCGCACG
     4921 TCTGCCGCGC TGTTCTCCTC TTCCTCATCT CCGGGCCTTT CGACCTGCAG CCTGTTGACA
     4981 ATTAATCATC GGCATAGTAT ATCGGCATAG TATAATACGA CAAGGTGAGG AACTAAACCA
     5041 TGGGATCGGC CATTGAACAA GATGGATTGC ACGCAGGTTC TCCGGCCGCT TGGGTGGAGA
     5101 GGCTATTCGG CTATGACTGG GCACAACAGA CAATCGGCTG CTCTGATGCC GCCGTGTTCC
     5161 GGCTGTCAGC GCAGGGGCGC CCGGTTCTTT TTGTCAAGAC CGACCTGTCC GGTGCCCTGA
     5221 ATGAACTGCA GGACGAGGCA GCGCGGCTAT CGTGGCTGGC CACGACGGGC GTTCCTTGCG
     5281 CAGCTGTGCT CGACGTTGTC ACTGAAGCGG GAAGGGACTG GCTGCTATTG GGCGAAGTGC
     5341 CGGGGCAGGA TCTCCTGTCA TCTCACCTTG CTCCTGCCGA GAAAGTATCC ATCATGGCTG
     5401 ATGCAATGCG GCGGCTGCAT ACGCTTGATC CGGCTACCTG CCCATTCGAC CACCAAGCGA
     5461 AACATCGCAT CGAGCGAGCA CGTACTCGGA TGGAAGCCGG TCTTGTCGAT CAGGATGATC
     5521 TGGACGAAGA GCATCAGGGG CTCGCGCCAG CCGAACTGTT CGCCAGGCTC AAGGCGCGCA
     5581 TGCCCGACGG CGATGATCTC GTCGTGACCC ATGGCGATGC CTGCTTGCCG AATATCATGG
     5641 TGGAAAATGG CCGCTTTTCT GGATTCATCG ACTGTGGCCG GCTGGGTGTG GCGGACCGCT
     5701 ATCAGGACAT AGCGTTGGCT ACCCGTGATA TTGCTGAAGA GCTTGGCGGC GAATGGGCTG
     5761 ACCGCTTCCT CGTGCTTTAC GGTATCGCCG CTCCCGATTC GCAGCGCATC GCCTTCTATC
     5821 GCCTTCTTGA CGAGTTCTTC TGAGGGGATC AATTCTCTAG AGCTCGCTGA TCAGCCTCGA
     5881 CTGTGCCTTC TAGTTGCCAG CCATCTGTTG TTTGCCCCTC CCCCGTGCCT TCCTTGACCC
     5941 TGGAAGGTGC CACTCCCACT GTCCTTTCCT AATAAAATGA GGAAATTGCA TCGCATTGTC
     6001 TGAGTAGGTG TCATTCTATT CTGGGGGGTG GGGTGGGGCA GGACAGCAAG GGGGAGGATT
     6061 GGGAAGACAA TAGCAGGCAT GCTGGGGATG CGGTGGGCTC TATGGCTTCT GAGGCGGAAA
     6121 GAACCAGCTG GGGCTCGACT AGAGCTTGCG GAACCCTTAA TATAACTTCG TATAATGTAT
     6181 GCTATACGAA GTTATTAGGT CCCTCGAGGG GATCCgcgag ggcggtccct ctgttctggt
     6241 ggccccagct gtgactgagg gcctggtcac cacaattaga gcttgatgcc tcccggcttt
     6301 gcagggagac caggcttccc aaaccaagtg ccttgagctg cctgctctgc agcccacaga
     6361 ggacagtgct gaccccagga agtgggagaa gtggcccctc gtgacctaca gggaactggg
     6421 aagatgctgg ccccaaaagc cttacggtca tgatgtctgc aaaggagggc ctcagagaca
     6481 gcgcgagtag cacccccagc catctactgg ataaacttgc ttcagacttt ttaaattcct
     6541 gcttaatgtc agtctacagg cctttcagga agggagagga gggaatcgta cattttgctt
     6601 gcgtgctggg acagctaggc tgagatgcac caagtacagc cttcactgga gaccggaatt
     6661 gagaggtggg ggatgctgag gagggggagg acggagttca gagggtgtcg tcctgcagtg
     6721 tgagatttct cattgatcac agatgtgccc agagtagccc aggtcactgt taactagtgt
     6781 ttctgcagag gcagcaggag ccatgagcat gaggtgtggc attagggact ggtcagctat
     6841 gcatgctggc aggtggggtt gtgtctgcag gtctcagaaa tgaagaggct gctctgttct
     6901 ggaggcagcc gtggcccagt gccagtggcc agaacagtgg cctttggtgg gtgtgtcccg
     6961 ggccaCCGCG GTGGAGCTCC AATTCGCCCT ATAGTGAGTC GTATTACAAT TCACTGGCCG
     7021 TCGTTTTACA ACGTCGTGAC TGGGAAAACC CTGGCGTTAC CCAACTTAAT CGCCTTGCAG
     7081 CACATCCCCC TTTCGCCAGC TGGCGTAATA GCGAAGAGGC CCGCACCGAT CGCCCTTCCC
     7141 AACAGTTGCG CAGCCTGAAT GGCGAATGGA AATTGTAAGC G
//
