# Supplementary material for: Endoplasmic reticulum stress activates human IRE1α through reversible assembly of inactive dimers into small oligomers
Source: eLife. 2022 Jun 22;11:e74342. doi: 10.7554/eLife.74342 (PMC9217129; doi:10.7554/eLife.74342)
Supplement: Supplementary file 2. [file elife-74342-supp2.zip › pPW3761_IRE1_WLLI-GSGS-HaloTag-CMVd3.gb]

LOCUS       pPW3761_IRE1_WLLI-GSGS- 7351 bp ds-DNA     circular     30-SEP-2021
DEFINITION  .
KEYWORDS    "marker:NeoR/KanR"                                                 
FEATURES             Location/Qualifiers
     promoter        61..105
                     /label="CMVd3 promoter"
                     /ApEinfo_revcolor=#c6c9d1
                     /ApEinfo_fwdcolor=#c6c9d1
     misc_feature    150..1478
                     /label="Lumenal"
                     /ApEinfo_revcolor=#b7e6d7
                     /ApEinfo_fwdcolor=#b7e6d7
     misc_feature    1224..1235
                     /label="WLLI-GSGS"
                     /ApEinfo_revcolor=#b4abac
                     /ApEinfo_fwdcolor=#b4abac
     misc_feature    1479..1541
                     /label="TM"
                     /ApEinfo_revcolor=#ffef86
                     /ApEinfo_fwdcolor=#ffef86
     misc_feature    1554..1682
                     /label="Q Box"
                     /ApEinfo_revcolor=#ffef86
                     /ApEinfo_fwdcolor=#ffef86
     misc_feature    1683..1859
                     /label="S Box"
                     /ApEinfo_revcolor=#ff0000
                     /ApEinfo_fwdcolor=#ff0000
     misc_feature    1860..2645
                     /label="Kinase"
                     /ApEinfo_revcolor=#b4abac
                     /ApEinfo_fwdcolor=#b4abac
     misc_feature    2661..3014
                     /label="RNase"
                     /ApEinfo_revcolor=#85dae9
                     /ApEinfo_fwdcolor=#85dae9
     misc_feature    3015..3080
                     /label="Proline Rich Region"
                     /ApEinfo_revcolor=#b4abac
                     /ApEinfo_fwdcolor=#b4abac
     CDS             3081..3110
                     /label="10x GS # 4"
                     /ApEinfo_revcolor=#c6c9d1
                     /ApEinfo_fwdcolor=#c6c9d1
     CDS             3117..4007
                     /label="HaloTag Core"
                     /ApEinfo_revcolor=#4444ff
                     /ApEinfo_fwdcolor=#4444ff
     CDS             4008..4010
                     /label="STOP"
                     /ApEinfo_revcolor=#faac61
                     /ApEinfo_fwdcolor=#faac61
     polyA_signal    4139..4260
                     /label="SV40 poly(A) signal"
                     /ApEinfo_revcolor=#b4abac
                     /ApEinfo_fwdcolor=#b4abac
     rep_origin      complement(4267..4722)
                     /label="f1 ori"
                     /ApEinfo_revcolor=#ffef86
                     /ApEinfo_fwdcolor=#ffef86
     promoter        4749..4853
                     /label="AmpR promoter"
                     /ApEinfo_revcolor=#c6c9d1
                     /ApEinfo_fwdcolor=#c6c9d1
     promoter        4855..5212
                     /label="SV40 promoter"
                     /ApEinfo_revcolor=#c6c9d1
                     /ApEinfo_fwdcolor=#c6c9d1
     rep_origin      5063..5198
                     /label="SV40 ori"
                     /ApEinfo_revcolor=#ffef86
                     /ApEinfo_fwdcolor=#ffef86
     CDS             5247..6041
                     /label="NeoR/KanR"
                     /ApEinfo_revcolor=#b7e6d7
                     /ApEinfo_fwdcolor=#b7e6d7
     polyA_signal    6273..6320
                     /label="HSV TK poly(A) signal"
                     /ApEinfo_revcolor=#b4abac
                     /ApEinfo_fwdcolor=#b4abac
     rep_origin      6649..7237
                     /label="ori"
                     /ApEinfo_revcolor=#ffef86
                     /ApEinfo_fwdcolor=#ffef86
ORIGIN
        1 TAGTTATTAA TAGTAATCAA TTACGGGGTC ATTAGTTCAT AGCCCATATA TGGAGTTCCG
       61 ATGGGCGGTA GGCGTGTACG GTGGGAGGTC TATATAAGCA GAGCTGGTTT AGTGAACCGT
      121 CAGATCCGCT AGCGCTACCG GTCGCCACCA TGCCGGCCCG GCGGCTGCTG CTGCTGCTGA
      181 CGCTGCTGCT GCCCGGCCTC GGGATTTTTG GAAGTACCAG CACAGTGACG CTTCCTGAAA
      241 CCTTGTTGTT TGTGTCAACG CTGGATGGAA GTTTGCATGC TGTCAGCAAG AGGACAGGCT
      301 CAATCAAATG GACTTTAAAA GAAGATCCAG TCCTGCAGGT CCCAACACAT GTGGAAGAGC
      361 CTGCCTTTCT CCCAGATCCT AATGATGGCA GCCTGTATAC GCTTGGAAGC AAGAATAATG
      421 AAGGCCTGAC GAAACTTCCT TTTACCATCC CAGAATTGGT GCAGGCATCC CCATGCCGAA
      481 GTTCAGATGG AATCCTCTAC ATGGGTAAAA AGCAGGACAT CTGGTATGTT ATTGACCTCC
      541 TGACCGGAGA GAAGCAGCAG ACTTTGTCAT CGGCCTTTGC AGATAGTCTC TGCCCATCAA
      601 CCTCTCTTCT GTATCTTGGG CGAACAGAAT ACACCATCAC CATGTACGAC ACCAAAACCC
      661 GAGAGCTCCG GTGGAATGCC ACCTACTTTG ACTATGCGGC CTCACTGCCT GAGGACGACG
      721 TGGACTACAA GATGTCCCAC TTTGTGTCCA ATGGTGATGG GCTGGTGGTG ACTGTGGACA
      781 GTGAATCTGG GGACGTCCTG TGGATCCAAA ACTACGCCTC CCCTGTGGTG GCCTTTTATG
      841 TCTGGCAGCG GGAGGGTCTG AGGAAGGTGA TGCACATCAA TGTCGCTGTG GAGACCCTGC
      901 GCTATCTGAC CTTCATGTCT GGGGAGGTGG GGCGCATCAC AAAGTGGAAG TACCCGTTCC
      961 CCAAGGAGAC AGAGGCCAAG AGCAAGCTGA CGCCCACTCT GTATGTTGGG AAATACTCTA
     1021 CCAGCCTCTA TGCCTCTCCC TCAATGGTAC ACGAGGGGGT TGCTGTCGTG CCCCGCGGCA
     1081 GCACACTTCC TTTGCTGGAA GGGCCCCAGA CTGATGGCGT CACCATCGGG GACAAGGGGG
     1141 AGTGTGTGAT CACGCCCAGC ACGGACGTCA AGTTTGATCC CGGACTCAAA AGCAAGAACA
     1201 AGCTCAACTA CTTGAGGAAT TACGGCTCTG GCTCTGGACA CCATGAAACC CCACTGTCTG
     1261 CGTCTACCAA GATGCTGGAG AGATTTCCCA ACAATCTACC CAAACATCGG GAAAATGTGA
     1321 TTCCTGCTGA TTCAGAGAAA AAGAGCTTTG AGGAAGTTAT CAACCTGGTT GACCAGACTT
     1381 CAGAAAACGC ACCTACCACC GTGTCTCGGG ATGTGGAGGA GAAGCCCGCC CATGCCCCTG
     1441 CCCGGCCCGA GGCCCCCGTG GACTCCATGC TTAAGGACAT GGCTACCATC ATCCTGAGCA
     1501 CCTTCCTGCT GATTGGCTGG GTGGCCTTCA TCATCACCTA TCCCCTGAGC ATGCATCAGC
     1561 AGCAGCAGCT CCAGCACCAG CAGTTCCAGA AGGAACTGGA GAAGATCCAG CTCCTGCAGC
     1621 AGCAGCAGCA GCAGCTGCCC TTCCACCCAC CTGGAGACAC GGCTCAGGAC GGCGAGCTCC
     1681 TGGACACGTC TGGCCCGTAC TCAGAGAGCT CGGGCACCAG CAGCCCCAGC ACGTCCCCCA
     1741 GGGCCTCCAA CCACTCGCTC TGCTCCGGCA GCTCTGCCTC CAAGGCTGGC AGCAGCCCCT
     1801 CCCTGGAACA AGACGATGGA GATGAGGAAA CCAGCGTGGT GATAGTTGGG AAAATTTCCT
     1861 TCTGTCCCAA GGATGTCCTG GGCCATGGAG CTGAGGGCAC AATTGTGTAC CGGGGCATGT
     1921 TTGACAACCG CGACGTGGCC GTGAAGAGGA TCCTCCCCGA GTGTTTTAGC TTCGCAGACC
     1981 GTGAGGTCCA GCTGTTGCGA GAATCGGATG AGCACCCGAA CGTGATCCGC TACTTCTGCA
     2041 CGGAGAAGGA CCGGCAATTC CAGTACATTG CCATCGAGCT GTGTGCAGCC ACCCTGCAAG
     2101 AGTATGTGGA GCAGAAGGAC TTTGCGCATC TCGGCCTGGA GCCCATCACC TTGCTGCAGC
     2161 AGACCACCTC GGGCCTGGCC CACCTCCACT CCCTCAACAT CGTTCACAGA GACCTAAAGC
     2221 CACACAACAT CCTCATATCC ATGCCCAATG CACACGGCAA GATCAAGGCC ATGATCTCCG
     2281 ACTTTGGCCT CTGCAAGAAG CTGGCAGTGG GCAGACACAG TTTCAGCCGC CGATCTGGGG
     2341 TGCCTGGCAC AGAAGGCTGG ATCGCTCCAG AGATGCTGAG CGAAGACTGT AAGGAGAACC
     2401 CTACCTACAC GGTGGACATC TTTTCTGCAG GCTGCGTCTT TTACTACGTA ATCTCTGAGG
     2461 GCAGCCACCC TTTTGGCAAG TCCCTGCAGC GGCAGGCCAA CATCCTCCTG GGTGCCTGCA
     2521 GCCTTGACTG CTTGCACCCA GAGAAGCACG AAGACGTCAT TGCACGTGAA TTGATAGAGA
     2581 AGATGATTGC GATGGATCCT CAGAAACGCC CCTCAGCGAA GCACGTGCTC AAACACCCGT
     2641 TCTTCTGGAG CCTAGAGAAG CAGCTCCAGT TCTTCCAGGA CGTGAGCGAC AGAATAGAAA
     2701 AGGAATCCCT GGATGGCCCG ATCGTGAAGC AGTTAGAGAG AGGCGGGAGA GCCGTGGTGA
     2761 AGATGGACTG GCGGGAGAAC ATCACTGTCC CCCTCCAGAC AGACCTGCGT AAATTCAGGA
     2821 CCTATAAAGG TGGTTCTGTC AGAGATCTCC TCCGAGCCAT GAGAAATAAG AAGCACCACT
     2881 ACCGGGAGCT GCCTGCAGAG GTGCGGGAGA CGCTGGGGTC CCTCCCCGAC GACTTCGTGT
     2941 GCTACTTCAC GTCTCGCTTC CCCCACCTCC TCGCACACAC CTACCGGGCC ATGGAGCTGT
     3001 GCAGCCACGA GAGACTCTTC CAGCCCTACT ACTTCCACGA GCCCCCAGAG CCCCAGCCCC
     3061 CAGTGACTCC AGACGCCCTC GGTGGAGGCG GTAGCGGAGG AGGTGGCTCT GTCGACATGG
     3121 CAGAAATCGG TACTGGCTTT CCATTCGACC CCCATTATGT GGAAGTCCTG GGCGAGCGCA
     3181 TGCACTACGT CGATGTTGGT CCGCGCGATG GCACCCCTGT GCTGTTCCTG CACGGTAACC
     3241 CGACCTCCTC CTACGTGTGG CGCAACATCA TCCCGCATGT TGCACCGACC CATCGCTGCA
     3301 TTGCTCCAGA CCTGATCGGT ATGGGCAAAT CCGACAAACC AGACCTGGGT TATTTCTTCG
     3361 ACGACCACGT CCGCTTCATG GATGCCTTCA TCGAAGCCCT GGGTCTGGAA GAGGTCGTCC
     3421 TGGTCATTCA CGACTGGGGC TCCGCTCTGG GTTTCCACTG GGCCAAGCGC AATCCAGAGC
     3481 GCGTCAAAGG TATTGCATTT ATGGAGTTCA TCCGCCCTAT CCCGACCTGG GACGAATGGC
     3541 CAGAATTTGC CCGCGAGACC TTCCAGGCCT TCCGCACCAC CGACGTCGGC CGCAAGCTGA
     3601 TCATCGATCA GAACGTTTTT ATCGAGGGTA CGCTGCCGAT GGGTGTCGTC CGCCCGCTGA
     3661 CTGAAGTCGA GATGGACCAT TACCGCGAGC CGTTCCTGAA TCCTGTTGAC CGCGAGCCAC
     3721 TGTGGCGCTT CCCAAACGAG CTGCCAATCG CCGGTGAGCC AGCGAACATC GTCGCGCTGG
     3781 TCGAAGAATA CATGGACTGG CTGCACCAGT CCCCTGTCCC GAAGCTGCTG TTCTGGGGCA
     3841 CCCCAGGCGT TCTGATCCCA CCGGCCGAAG CCGCTCGCCT GGCCAAAAGC CTGCCTAACT
     3901 GCAAGGCTGT GGACATCGGC CCGGGTCTGA ATCTGCTGCA AGAAGACAAC CCGGACCTGA
     3961 TCGGCAGCGA GATCGCGCGC TGGCTGTCGA CGCTCGAGAT TTCCGGCtaa GATCCACCGG
     4021 ATCTAGATAA CTGATCATAA TCAGCCATAC CACATTTGTA GAGGTTTTAC TTGCTTTAAA
     4081 AAACCTCCCA CACCTCCCCC TGAACCTGAA ACATAAAATG AATGCAATTG TTGTTGTTAA
     4141 CTTGTTTATT GCAGCTTATA ATGGTTACAA ATAAAGCAAT AGCATCACAA ATTTCACAAA
     4201 TAAAGCATTT TTTTCACTGC ATTCTAGTTG TGGTTTGTCC AAACTCATCA ATGTATCTTA
     4261 ACGCGTAAAT TGTAAGCGTT AATATTTTGT TAAAATTCGC GTTAAATTTT TGTTAAATCA
     4321 GCTCATTTTT TAACCAATAG GCCGAAATCG GCAAAATCCC TTATAAATCA AAAGAATAGA
     4381 CCGAGATAGG GTNNNNNNNN NNNNNNNNNN NNNNNNNNNN NNNNNNNNNA AAGAACGTGG
     4441 ACTCCAACGT CAAAGGNNNN NNNNNNNNNN NNNNNNNNNN NNNNNNNNNN NNNNNNNNNN
     4501 NNNNNTNNNN NNNNNNNNNN NNNNNNNNNN NNNNNNNNNN NNNNNNNNNN NNNNNNNNNN
     4561 NNNNNNNNNN NNNNNNNNNN NNNNNNNNNN NNNNNNNGNN NNNNNNNNNN NNNNNNNNNN
     4621 NNNNNNNNNN NNNNNNNNNN NNNNNNNNNN NNNNNNNNNN NNNNNNNNNN NNNNNNNNNN
     4681 NNNNNNNNNN NNNNNNNNNN NNNNNNNNNN NNNNNNNNNN NNCAGGTGGC ACTTTTCGGG
     4741 GAAATGTGCG CGGAACCCCT ATTTGTTTAT TTTTCTAAAT ACATTCAAAT ATGTATCCGC
     4801 TCATGAGACA ATAACCCTGA TAAATGCTTC AATAATATTG AAAAAGGAAG AGTCCTGAGG
     4861 CGGAAAGAAC CAGCTGTGGA ATGTGTGTCA GTTAGGGTGT GGAAAGTCCC CAGGCTCCCC
     4921 AGCAGGCAGA AGTATGCAAA GCATGCATCT CAATTAGTCA GCAACCAGGT GTGGAAAGTC
     4981 CCCAGGCTCC CCAGCAGGCA GAAGTATGCA AAGCATGCAT CTCAATTAGT CAGCAACCAT
     5041 AGTCCCGCCC CTAACTCCGC CCATCCCGCC CCTAACTCCG CCCAGTTCCG CCCATTCTCC
     5101 GCCCCATGGC TGACTAATTT TTTTTATTTA TGCAGAGGCC GAGGCCGCCT CGGCCTCTGA
     5161 GCTATTCCAG AAGTAGTGAG GAGGCTTTTT TGGAGGCCTA GGCTTTTGCA AAGATCGATC
     5221 AAGAGACAGG ATGAGGATCG TTTCGCATGA TTGAACAAGA TGGATTGCAC GCAGGTTCTC
     5281 CGGCCGCTTG GGTGGAGAGG CTATTCGGCT ATGACTGGGC ACAACAGACA ATCGGCTGCT
     5341 CTGATGCCGC CGTGTTCCGG CTGTCAGCGC AGGGGCGCCC GGTTCTTTTT GTCAAGACCG
     5401 ACCTGTCCGG TGCCCTGAAT GAACTGCAAG ACGAGGCAGC GCGGCTATCG TGGCTGGCCA
     5461 CGACGGGCGT TCCTTGCGCA GCTGTGCTCG ACGTTGTCAC TGAAGCGGGA AGGGACTGGC
     5521 TGCTATTGGG CGAAGTGCCG GGGCAGGATC TCCTGTCATC TCACCTTGCT CCTGCCGAGA
     5581 AAGTATCCAT CATGGCTGAT GCAATGCGGC GGCTGCATAC GCTTGATCCG GCTACCTGCC
     5641 CATTCGACCA CCAAGCGAAA CATCGCATCG AGCGAGCACG TACTCGGATG GAAGCCGGTC
     5701 TTGTCGATCA GGATGATCTG GACGAAGAGC ATCAGGGGCT CGCGCCAGCC GAACTGTTCG
     5761 CCAGGCTCAA GGCGAGCATG CCCGACGGCG AGGATCTCGT CGTGACCCAT GGCGATGCCT
     5821 GCTTGCCGAA TATCATGGTG GAAAATGGCC GCTTTTCTGG ATTCATCGAC TGTGGCCGGC
     5881 TGGGTGTGGC GGACCGCTAT CAGGACATAG CGTTGGCTAC CCGTGATATT GCTGAAGAGC
     5941 TTGGCGGCGA ATGGGCTGAC CGCTTCCTCG TGCTTTACGG TATCGCCGCT CCCGATTCGC
     6001 AGCGCATCGC CTTCTATCGC CTTCTTGACG AGTTCTTCTG AGCGGGACTC TGGGGTTCGA
     6061 AATGACCGAC CAAGCGACGC CCAACCTGCC ATCACGAGAT TTCGATTCCA CCGCCGCCTT
     6121 CTATGAAAGG TTGGGCTTCG GAATCGTTTT CCGGGACGCC GGCTGGATGA TCCTCCAGCG
     6181 CGGGGATCTC ATGCTGGAGT TCTTCGCCCA CCCTAGGGGG AGGCTAACTG AAACACGGAA
     6241 GGAGACAATA CCGGAAGGAA CCCGCGCTAT GACGGCAATA AAAAGACAGA ATAAAACGCA
     6301 CGGTGTTGGG TCGTTTGTTC ATAAACGCGG GGTTCGGTCC CAGGGCTGGC ACTCTGTCGA
     6361 TACCCCACCG AGACCCCATT GGGGCCAATA CGCCCGCGTT TCTTCCTTTT CCCCACCCCA
     6421 CCCCCCAAGT TCGGGTGAAG GCCCAGGGCT CGCAGCCAAC GTCGGGGCGG CAGGCCCTGC
     6481 CATAGCCTCA GGTTACTCAT ATATACTTTA GATTGATTTA AAACTTCATT TTTAATTTAA
     6541 AAGGATCTAG GTGAAGATCC TTTTTGATAA TCTCATGACC AAAATCCCTT AACGTGAGTT
     6601 TTCGTTCCAC TGAGCGTCAG ACCCCGTAGA AAAGATCAAA GGATCTTCTT GAGATCCTTT
     6661 TTTTCTGCGC GTAATCTGCT GCTTGCAAAC AAAAAAACCA CCGCTACCAG CGGTGGTTTG
     6721 TTTGCCGGAT CAAGAGCTAC CAACTCTTTT TCCGAAGGTA ACTGGCTTCA GCAGAGCGCA
     6781 GATACCAAAT ACTGTCCTTC TAGTGTAGCC GTAGTTAGGC CACCACTTCA AGAACTCTGT
     6841 AGCACCGCCT ACATACCTCG CTCTGCTAAT CCTGTTACCA GTGGCTGCTG CCAGTGGCGA
     6901 TAAGTCGTGT CTTACCGGGT TGGACTCAAG ACGATAGTTA CCGGATAAGG CGCAGCGGTC
     6961 GGGCTGAACG GGGGGTTCGT GCACACAGCC CAGCTTGGAG CGAACGACCT ACACCGAACT
     7021 GAGATACCTA CAGCGTGAGC TATGAGAAAG CGCCACGCTT CCCGAAGGGA GAAAGGCGGA
     7081 CAGGTATCCG GTAAGCGGCA GGGTCGGAAC AGGAGAGCGC ACGAGGGAGC TTCCAGGGGG
     7141 AAACGCCTGG TATCTTTATA GTCCTGTCGG GTTTCGCCAC CTCTGACTTG AGCGTCGATT
     7201 TTTGTGATGC TCGTCAGGGG GGCGGAGCCT ATGGAAAAAC GCCAGCAACG CGGCCTTTTT
     7261 ACGGTTCCTG GCCTTTTGCT GGCCTTTTGC TCACATGTTC TTTCCTGCGT TATCCCCTGA
     7321 TTCTGTGGAT AACCGTATTA CCGCCATGCA T
//
