# Supplementary material for: Endoplasmic reticulum stress activates human IRE1α through reversible assembly of inactive dimers into small oligomers
Source: eLife. 2022 Jun 22;11:e74342. doi: 10.7554/eLife.74342 (PMC9217129; doi:10.7554/eLife.74342)
Supplement: Supplementary file 2. [file elife-74342-supp2.zip › pPW3781_ER-GST-HaloTag-CMVd3.gb]

LOCUS       pPW3781_ER-GST-HaloTag- 5242 bp ds-DNA     circular     30-SEP-2021
DEFINITION  .
KEYWORDS    "marker:NeoR/KanR"                                                 
FEATURES             Location/Qualifiers
     promoter        61..105
                     /label="CMVd3 promoter"
                     /ApEinfo_revcolor=#c6c9d1
                     /ApEinfo_fwdcolor=#c6c9d1
     misc_feature    150..227
                     /label="IRE1 signal peptide"
                     /ApEinfo_revcolor=#b7e6d7
                     /ApEinfo_fwdcolor=#b7e6d7
     misc_feature    228..290
                     /label="TM"
                     /ApEinfo_revcolor=#ffef86
                     /ApEinfo_fwdcolor=#ffef86
     CDS             306..335
                     /label="GS 10x v1"
                     /ApEinfo_revcolor=#b4abac
                     /ApEinfo_fwdcolor=#b4abac
     CDS             336..989
                     /label="GST"
                     /ApEinfo_revcolor=#ff9ccd
                     /ApEinfo_fwdcolor=#ff9ccd
     CDS             990..995
                     /label="GS"
                     /ApEinfo_revcolor=#b4abac
                     /ApEinfo_fwdcolor=#b4abac
     CDS             996..1886
                     /label="HaloTag Core"
                     /ApEinfo_revcolor=#4444ff
                     /ApEinfo_fwdcolor=#4444ff
     misc_feature    1887..1898
                     /label="Retention signal"
                     /ApEinfo_revcolor=#b4abac
                     /ApEinfo_fwdcolor=#b4abac
     CDS             1899..1901
                     /label="STOP"
                     /ApEinfo_revcolor=#faac61
                     /ApEinfo_fwdcolor=#faac61
     polyA_signal    2030..2151
                     /label="SV40 poly(A) signal"
                     /ApEinfo_revcolor=#b4abac
                     /ApEinfo_fwdcolor=#b4abac
     rep_origin      complement(2158..2613)
                     /label="f1 ori"
                     /ApEinfo_revcolor=#ffef86
                     /ApEinfo_fwdcolor=#ffef86
     promoter        2640..2744
                     /label="AmpR promoter"
                     /ApEinfo_revcolor=#c6c9d1
                     /ApEinfo_fwdcolor=#c6c9d1
     promoter        2746..3103
                     /label="SV40 promoter"
                     /ApEinfo_revcolor=#c6c9d1
                     /ApEinfo_fwdcolor=#c6c9d1
     rep_origin      2954..3089
                     /label="SV40 ori"
                     /ApEinfo_revcolor=#ffef86
                     /ApEinfo_fwdcolor=#ffef86
     CDS             3138..3932
                     /label="NeoR/KanR"
                     /ApEinfo_revcolor=#b7e6d7
                     /ApEinfo_fwdcolor=#b7e6d7
     polyA_signal    4164..4211
                     /label="HSV TK poly(A) signal"
                     /ApEinfo_revcolor=#b4abac
                     /ApEinfo_fwdcolor=#b4abac
     rep_origin      4540..5128
                     /label="ori"
                     /ApEinfo_revcolor=#ffef86
                     /ApEinfo_fwdcolor=#ffef86
ORIGIN
        1 TAGTTATTAA TAGTAATCAA TTACGGGGTC ATTAGTTCAT AGCCCATATA TGGAGTTCCG
       61 ATGGGCGGTA GGCGTGTACG GTGGGAGGTC TATATAAGCA GAGCTGGTTT AGTGAACCGT
      121 CAGATCCGCT AGCGCTACCG GTCGCCACCA TGCCGGCCCG GCGGCTGCTG CTGCTGCTGA
      181 CGCTGCTGCT GCCCGGCCTC GGGATTTTTG GAAGTATGCT TAAGGACATG GCTACCATCA
      241 TCCTGAGCAC CTTCCTGCTG ATTGGCTGGG TGGCCTTCAT CATCACCTAT CCCCTGAGCA
      301 TGCATggAgg aTCTGGAGGC GGCggGTCCG GCggaatgtc ccctatacta ggttattgga
      361 aaattaaggg ccttgtgcaa cccactcgac ttcttttgga atatcttgaa gaaaaatatg
      421 aagagcattt gtatgagcgc gatgaaggtg ataaatggcg aaacaaaaag tttgaattgg
      481 gtttggagtt tcccaatctt ccttattata ttgatggtga tgttaaatta acacagtcta
      541 tggccatcat acgttatata gctgacaagc acaacatgtt gggtggttgt ccaaaagagc
      601 gtgcagagat ttcaatgctt gaaggagcgg ttttggatat tagatacggt gtttcgagaa
      661 ttgcatatag taaagacttt gaaactctca aagttgattt tcttagcaag ctacctgaaa
      721 tgctgaaaat gttcgaagat cgtttatgtc ataaaacata tttaaatggt gatcatgtaa
      781 cccatcctga cttcatgttg tatgacgctc ttgatgttgt tttatacatg gacccaatgt
      841 gcctggatgc gttcccaaaa ttagtttgtt ttaaaaaacg tattgaagct atcccacaaa
      901 ttgataagta cttgaaatcc agcaagtata tagcatggcc tttgcagggc tggcaagcca
      961 cgtttggtgg tggcgaccat cctccaaaaG GATCCATGGC AGAAATCGGT ACTGGCTTTC
     1021 CATTCGACCC CCATTATGTG GAAGTCCTGG GCGAGCGCAT GCACTACGTC GATGTTGGTC
     1081 CGCGCGATGG CACCCCTGTG CTGTTCCTGC ACGGTAACCC GACCTCCTCC TACGTGTGGC
     1141 GCAACATCAT CCCGCATGTT GCACCGACCC ATCGCTGCAT TGCTCCAGAC CTGATCGGTA
     1201 TGGGCAAATC CGACAAACCA GACCTGGGTT ATTTCTTCGA CGACCACGTC CGCTTCATGG
     1261 ATGCCTTCAT CGAAGCCCTG GGTCTGGAAG AGGTCGTCCT GGTCATTCAC GACTGGGGCT
     1321 CCGCTCTGGG TTTCCACTGG GCCAAGCGCA ATCCAGAGCG CGTCAAAGGT ATTGCATTTA
     1381 TGGAGTTCAT CCGCCCTATC CCGACCTGGG ACGAATGGCC AGAATTTGCC CGCGAGACCT
     1441 TCCAGGCCTT CCGCACCACC GACGTCGGCC GCAAGCTGAT CATCGATCAG AACGTTTTTA
     1501 TCGAGGGTAC GCTGCCGATG GGTGTCGTCC GCCCGCTGAC TGAAGTCGAG ATGGACCATT
     1561 ACCGCGAGCC GTTCCTGAAT CCTGTTGACC GCGAGCCACT GTGGCGCTTC CCAAACGAGC
     1621 TGCCAATCGC CGGTGAGCCA GCGAACATCG TCGCGCTGGT CGAAGAATAC ATGGACTGGC
     1681 TGCACCAGTC CCCTGTCCCG AAGCTGCTGT TCTGGGGCAC CCCAGGCGTT CTGATCCCAC
     1741 CGGCCGAAGC CGCTCGCCTG GCCAAAAGCC TGCCTAACTG CAAGGCTGTG GACATCGGCC
     1801 CGGGTCTGAA TCTGCTGCAA GAAGACAACC CGGACCTGAT CGGCAGCGAG ATCGCGCGCT
     1861 GGCTGTCGAC GCTCGAGATT TCCGGCAAAA AGATGCCAta aGATCCACCG GATCTAGATA
     1921 ACTGATCATA ATCAGCCATA CCACATTTGT AGAGGTTTTA CTTGCTTTAA AAAACCTCCC
     1981 ACACCTCCCC CTGAACCTGA AACATAAAAT GAATGCAATT GTTGTTGTTA ACTTGTTTAT
     2041 TGCAGCTTAT AATGGTTACA AATAAAGCAA TAGCATCACA AATTTCACAA ATAAAGCATT
     2101 TTTTTCACTG CATTCTAGTT GTGGTTTGTC CAAACTCATC AATGTATCTT AACGCGTAAA
     2161 TTGTAAGCGT TAATATTTTG TTAAAATTCG CGTTAAATTT TTGTTAAATC AGCTCATTTT
     2221 TTAACCAATA GGCCGAAATC GGCAAAATCC CTTATAAATC AAAAGAATAG ACCGAGATAG
     2281 GGTNNNNNNN NNNNNNNNNN NNNNNNNNNN NNNNNNNNNN AAAGAACGTG GACTCCAACG
     2341 TCAAAGGNNN NNNNNNNNNN NNNNNNNNNN NNNNNNNNNN NNNNNNNNNN NNNNNNTNNN
     2401 NNNNNNNNNN NNNNNNNNNN NNNNNNNNNN NNNNNNNNNN NNNNNNNNNN NNNNNNNNNN
     2461 NNNNNNNNNN NNNNNNNNNN NNNNNNNNGN NNNNNNNNNN NNNNNNNNNN NNNNNNNNNN
     2521 NNNNNNNNNN NNNNNNNNNN NNNNNNNNNN NNNNNNNNNN NNNNNNNNNN NNNNNNNNNN
     2581 NNNNNNNNNN NNNNNNNNNN NNNNNNNNNN NNNCAGGTGG CACTTTTCGG GGAAATGTGC
     2641 GCGGAACCCC TATTTGTTTA TTTTTCTAAA TACATTCAAA TATGTATCCG CTCATGAGAC
     2701 AATAACCCTG ATAAATGCTT CAATAATATT GAAAAAGGAA GAGTCCTGAG GCGGAAAGAA
     2761 CCAGCTGTGG AATGTGTGTC AGTTAGGGTG TGGAAAGTCC CCAGGCTCCC CAGCAGGCAG
     2821 AAGTATGCAA AGCATGCATC TCAATTAGTC AGCAACCAGG TGTGGAAAGT CCCCAGGCTC
     2881 CCCAGCAGGC AGAAGTATGC AAAGCATGCA TCTCAATTAG TCAGCAACCA TAGTCCCGCC
     2941 CCTAACTCCG CCCATCCCGC CCCTAACTCC GCCCAGTTCC GCCCATTCTC CGCCCCATGG
     3001 CTGACTAATT TTTTTTATTT ATGCAGAGGC CGAGGCCGCC TCGGCCTCTG AGCTATTCCA
     3061 GAAGTAGTGA GGAGGCTTTT TTGGAGGCCT AGGCTTTTGC AAAGATCGAT CAAGAGACAG
     3121 GATGAGGATC GTTTCGCATG ATTGAACAAG ATGGATTGCA CGCAGGTTCT CCGGCCGCTT
     3181 GGGTGGAGAG GCTATTCGGC TATGACTGGG CACAACAGAC AATCGGCTGC TCTGATGCCG
     3241 CCGTGTTCCG GCTGTCAGCG CAGGGGCGCC CGGTTCTTTT TGTCAAGACC GACCTGTCCG
     3301 GTGCCCTGAA TGAACTGCAA GACGAGGCAG CGCGGCTATC GTGGCTGGCC ACGACGGGCG
     3361 TTCCTTGCGC AGCTGTGCTC GACGTTGTCA CTGAAGCGGG AAGGGACTGG CTGCTATTGG
     3421 GCGAAGTGCC GGGGCAGGAT CTCCTGTCAT CTCACCTTGC TCCTGCCGAG AAAGTATCCA
     3481 TCATGGCTGA TGCAATGCGG CGGCTGCATA CGCTTGATCC GGCTACCTGC CCATTCGACC
     3541 ACCAAGCGAA ACATCGCATC GAGCGAGCAC GTACTCGGAT GGAAGCCGGT CTTGTCGATC
     3601 AGGATGATCT GGACGAAGAG CATCAGGGGC TCGCGCCAGC CGAACTGTTC GCCAGGCTCA
     3661 AGGCGAGCAT GCCCGACGGC GAGGATCTCG TCGTGACCCA TGGCGATGCC TGCTTGCCGA
     3721 ATATCATGGT GGAAAATGGC CGCTTTTCTG GATTCATCGA CTGTGGCCGG CTGGGTGTGG
     3781 CGGACCGCTA TCAGGACATA GCGTTGGCTA CCCGTGATAT TGCTGAAGAG CTTGGCGGCG
     3841 AATGGGCTGA CCGCTTCCTC GTGCTTTACG GTATCGCCGC TCCCGATTCG CAGCGCATCG
     3901 CCTTCTATCG CCTTCTTGAC GAGTTCTTCT GAGCGGGACT CTGGGGTTCG AAATGACCGA
     3961 CCAAGCGACG CCCAACCTGC CATCACGAGA TTTCGATTCC ACCGCCGCCT TCTATGAAAG
     4021 GTTGGGCTTC GGAATCGTTT TCCGGGACGC CGGCTGGATG ATCCTCCAGC GCGGGGATCT
     4081 CATGCTGGAG TTCTTCGCCC ACCCTAGGGG GAGGCTAACT GAAACACGGA AGGAGACAAT
     4141 ACCGGAAGGA ACCCGCGCTA TGACGGCAAT AAAAAGACAG AATAAAACGC ACGGTGTTGG
     4201 GTCGTTTGTT CATAAACGCG GGGTTCGGTC CCAGGGCTGG CACTCTGTCG ATACCCCACC
     4261 GAGACCCCAT TGGGGCCAAT ACGCCCGCGT TTCTTCCTTT TCCCCACCCC ACCCCCCAAG
     4321 TTCGGGTGAA GGCCCAGGGC TCGCAGCCAA CGTCGGGGCG GCAGGCCCTG CCATAGCCTC
     4381 AGGTTACTCA TATATACTTT AGATTGATTT AAAACTTCAT TTTTAATTTA AAAGGATCTA
     4441 GGTGAAGATC CTTTTTGATA ATCTCATGAC CAAAATCCCT TAACGTGAGT TTTCGTTCCA
     4501 CTGAGCGTCA GACCCCGTAG AAAAGATCAA AGGATCTTCT TGAGATCCTT TTTTTCTGCG
     4561 CGTAATCTGC TGCTTGCAAA CAAAAAAACC ACCGCTACCA GCGGTGGTTT GTTTGCCGGA
     4621 TCAAGAGCTA CCAACTCTTT TTCCGAAGGT AACTGGCTTC AGCAGAGCGC AGATACCAAA
     4681 TACTGTCCTT CTAGTGTAGC CGTAGTTAGG CCACCACTTC AAGAACTCTG TAGCACCGCC
     4741 TACATACCTC GCTCTGCTAA TCCTGTTACC AGTGGCTGCT GCCAGTGGCG ATAAGTCGTG
     4801 TCTTACCGGG TTGGACTCAA GACGATAGTT ACCGGATAAG GCGCAGCGGT CGGGCTGAAC
     4861 GGGGGGTTCG TGCACACAGC CCAGCTTGGA GCGAACGACC TACACCGAAC TGAGATACCT
     4921 ACAGCGTGAG CTATGAGAAA GCGCCACGCT TCCCGAAGGG AGAAAGGCGG ACAGGTATCC
     4981 GGTAAGCGGC AGGGTCGGAA CAGGAGAGCG CACGAGGGAG CTTCCAGGGG GAAACGCCTG
     5041 GTATCTTTAT AGTCCTGTCG GGTTTCGCCA CCTCTGACTT GAGCGTCGAT TTTTGTGATG
     5101 CTCGTCAGGG GGGCGGAGCC TATGGAAAAA CGCCAGCAAC GCGGCCTTTT TACGGTTCCT
     5161 GGCCTTTTGC TGGCCTTTTG CTCACATGTT CTTTCCTGCG TTATCCCCTG ATTCTGTGGA
     5221 TAACCGTATT ACCGCCATGC AT
//
