# Supplementary material for: Endoplasmic reticulum stress activates human IRE1α through reversible assembly of inactive dimers into small oligomers
Source: eLife. 2022 Jun 22;11:e74342. doi: 10.7554/eLife.74342 (PMC9217129; doi:10.7554/eLife.74342)
Supplement: Supplementary file 2. [file elife-74342-supp2.zip › pPW3783_ER-GST-2xHaloTag-CMVd3.gb]

LOCUS       Exported                6223 bp ds-DNA     circular UNA 23-MAR-2022
DEFINITION  natural circular DNA.
ACCESSION   .
VERSION     .
KEYWORDS    .
SOURCE      natural DNA sequence
  ORGANISM  unspecified
REFERENCE   1  (bases 1 to 6223)
  AUTHORS   .
  TITLE     Direct Submission
  JOURNAL   Exported Mar 23, 2022 from SnapGene 4.0.8
            http://www.snapgene.com
FEATURES             Location/Qualifiers
     source          1..6223
                     /organism="unspecified"
                     /mol_type="genomic DNA"
     promoter        61..105
                     /label=CMVd3 promoter
                     /note="truncated human cytomegalovirus (CMV) immediate
                     early promoter that yields strongly reduced expression 
                     relative to the full-length promoter"
     misc_feature    150..227
                     /label=IRE1 signal peptide
                     /label=Lumenal
                     /note="/ApEinfo_fwdcolor=#b7e6d7
                     /ApEinfo_revcolor=#b7e6d7"
     misc_feature    228..290
                     /label=TM
     CDS             306..335
                     /codon_start=1
                     /label=GS 10x v1
                     /translation="GGSGGGGSGG"
     CDS             336..989
                     /codon_start=1
                     /product="glutathione S-transferase from Schistosoma
                     japonicum"
                     /label=GST
                     /translation="MSPILGYWKIKGLVQPTRLLLEYLEEKYEEHLYERDEGDKWRNKK
                     FELGLEFPNLPYYIDGDVKLTQSMAIIRYIADKHNMLGGCPKERAEISMLEGAVLDIRY
                     GVSRIAYSKDFETLKVDFLSKLPEMLKMFEDRLCHKTYLNGDHVTHPDFMLYDALDVVL
                     YMDPMCLDAFPKLVCFKKRIEAIPQIDKYLKSSKYIAWPLQGWQATFGGGDHPPK"
     CDS             990..1016
                     /codon_start=1
                     /label=GS
                     /label=Translation 474-1520
                     /translation="GSGGGGSGG"
     CDS             1017..1906
                     /codon_start=1
                     /label=HaloTag Core
                     /note="HaloTag Core"
                     /translation="MAEIGTGFPFDPHYVEVLGERMHYVDVGPRDGTPVLFLHGNPTSS
                     YVWRNIIPHVAPTHRCIAPDLIGMGKSDKPDLGYFFDDHVRFMDAFIEALGLEEVVLVI
                     HDWGSALGFHWAKRNPERVKGIAFMEFIRPIPTWDEWPEFARETFQAFRTTDVGRKLII
                     DQNVFIEGTLPMGVVRPLTEVEMDHYREPFLNPVDREPLWRFPNELPIAGEPANIVALV
                     EEYMDWLHQSPVPKLLFWGTPGVLIPPAEAARLAKSLPNCKAVDIGPGLNLLQEDNPDL
                     IGSEIARWLSTLEIS"
     CDS             1920..1940
                     /codon_start=1
                     /label=Linker Peptide
                     /note="Linker Peptide"
                     /translation="YKSGLRS"
     CDS             1941..1970
                     /codon_start=1
                     /label=10x GS # 4
                     /translation="GGGGSGGGGS"
     CDS             1977..2867
                     /codon_start=1
                     /label=HaloTag Core
                     /note="HaloTag Core"
                     /translation="MAEIGTGFPFDPHYVEVLGERMHYVDVGPRDGTPVLFLHGNPTSS
                     YVWRNIIPHVAPTHRCIAPDLIGMGKSDKPDLGYFFDDHVRFMDAFIEALGLEEVVLVI
                     HDWGSALGFHWAKRNPERVKGIAFMEFIRPIPTWDEWPEFARETFQAFRTTDVGRKLII
                     DQNVFIEGTLPMGVVRPLTEVEMDHYREPFLNPVDREPLWRFPNELPIAGEPANIVALV
                     EEYMDWLHQSPVPKLLFWGTPGVLIPPAEAARLAKSLPNCKAVDIGPGLNLLQEDNPDL
                     IGSEIARWLSTLEISG"
     misc_feature    2868..2879
                     /label=Retention signal
     CDS             2880..2882
                     /codon_start=1
                     /product="bright monomeric yellow-green fluorescent protein
                     derived from LanYFP (Shaner et al., 2013)"
                     /label=STOP
                     /translation=""
     polyA_signal    3011..3132
                     /label=SV40 poly(A) signal
                     /note="SV40 polyadenylation signal"
     rep_origin      complement(3139..3594)
                     /direction=LEFT
                     /label=f1 ori
                     /note="f1 bacteriophage origin of replication; arrow
                     indicates direction of (+) strand synthesis"
     promoter        3621..3725
                     /gene="bla"
                     /label=AmpR promoter
     promoter        3727..4084
                     /label=SV40 promoter
                     /note="SV40 enhancer and early promoter"
     rep_origin      3935..4070
                     /label=SV40 ori
                     /note="SV40 origin of replication"
     CDS             4119..4913
                     /codon_start=1
                     /gene="aph(3')-II (or nptII)"
                     /product="aminoglycoside phosphotransferase from Tn5"
                     /label=NeoR/KanR
                     /note="confers resistance to neomycin, kanamycin, and G418 
                     (Geneticin(R))"
                     /translation="MIEQDGLHAGSPAAWVERLFGYDWAQQTIGCSDAAVFRLSAQGRP
                     VLFVKTDLSGALNELQDEAARLSWLATTGVPCAAVLDVVTEAGRDWLLLGEVPGQDLLS
                     SHLAPAEKVSIMADAMRRLHTLDPATCPFDHQAKHRIERARTRMEAGLVDQDDLDEEHQ
                     GLAPAELFARLKASMPDGEDLVVTHGDACLPNIMVENGRFSGFIDCGRLGVADRYQDIA
                     LATRDIAEELGGEWADRFLVLYGIAAPDSQRIAFYRLLDEFF"
     polyA_signal    5145..5192
                     /label=HSV TK poly(A) signal
                     /note="herpes simplex virus thymidine kinase
                     polyadenylation signal (Cole and Stacy, 1985)"
     rep_origin      5521..6109
                     /label=ori
                     /note="high-copy-number ColE1/pMB1/pBR322/pUC origin of 
                     replication"
ORIGIN
        1 tagttattaa tagtaatcaa ttacggggtc attagttcat agcccatata tggagttccg
       61 atgggcggta ggcgtgtacg gtgggaggtc tatataagca gagctggttt agtgaaccgt
      121 cagatccgct agcgctaccg gtcgccacca tgccggcccg gcggctgctg ctgctgctga
      181 cgctgctgct gcccggcctc gggatttttg gaagtatgct taaggacatg gctaccatca
      241 tcctgagcac cttcctgctg attggctggg tggccttcat catcacctat cccctgagca
      301 tgcatggagg atctggaggc ggcgggtccg gcggaatgtc ccctatacta ggttattgga
      361 aaattaaggg ccttgtgcaa cccactcgac ttcttttgga atatcttgaa gaaaaatatg
      421 aagagcattt gtatgagcgc gatgaaggtg ataaatggcg aaacaaaaag tttgaattgg
      481 gtttggagtt tcccaatctt ccttattata ttgatggtga tgttaaatta acacagtcta
      541 tggccatcat acgttatata gctgacaagc acaacatgtt gggtggttgt ccaaaagagc
      601 gtgcagagat ttcaatgctt gaaggagcgg ttttggatat tagatacggt gtttcgagaa
      661 ttgcatatag taaagacttt gaaactctca aagttgattt tcttagcaag ctacctgaaa
      721 tgctgaaaat gttcgaagat cgtttatgtc ataaaacata tttaaatggt gatcatgtaa
      781 cccatcctga cttcatgttg tatgacgctc ttgatgttgt tttatacatg gacccaatgt
      841 gcctggatgc gttcccaaaa ttagtttgtt ttaaaaaacg tattgaagct atcccacaaa
      901 ttgataagta cttgaaatcc agcaagtata tagcatggcc tttgcagggc tggcaagcca
      961 cgtttggtgg tggcgaccat cctccaaaag gatctggagg cggcgggtcc ggcggaatgg
     1021 cagaaatcgg tactggcttt ccattcgacc cccattatgt ggaagtcctg ggcgagcgca
     1081 tgcactacgt cgatgttggt ccgcgcgatg gcacccctgt gctgttcctg cacggtaacc
     1141 cgacctcctc ctacgtgtgg cgcaacatca tcccgcatgt tgcaccgacc catcgctgca
     1201 ttgctccaga cctgatcggt atgggcaaat ccgacaaacc agacctgggt tatttcttcg
     1261 acgaccacgt ccgcttcatg gatgccttca tcgaagccct gggtctggaa gaggtcgtcc
     1321 tggtcattca cgactggggc tccgctctgg gtttccactg ggccaagcgc aatccagagc
     1381 gcgtcaaagg tattgcattt atggagttca tccgccctat cccgacctgg gacgaatggc
     1441 cagaatttgc ccgcgagacc ttccaggcct tccgcaccac cgacgtcggc cgcaagctga
     1501 tcatcgatca gaacgttttt atcgagggta cgctgccgat gggtgtcgtc cgcccgctga
     1561 ctgaagtcga gatggaccat taccgcgagc cgttcctgaa tcctgttgac cgcgagccac
     1621 tgtggcgctt cccaaacgag ctgccaatcg ccggtgagcc agcgaacatc gtcgcgctgg
     1681 tcgaagaata catggactgg ctgcaccagt cccctgtccc gaagctgctg ttctggggca
     1741 ccccaggcgt tctgatccca ccggccgaag ccgctcgcct ggccaaaagc ctgcctaact
     1801 gcaaggctgt ggacatcggc ccgggtctga atctgctgca agaagacaac ccggacctga
     1861 tcggcagcga gatcgcgcgc tggctgtcga cgctcgagat ttccggcatg gacgagctgt
     1921 acaagtccgg actcagatct ggtggaggcg gtagcggagg aggtggctct gtcgacatgg
     1981 cagaaatcgg tactggcttt ccattcgacc cccattatgt ggaagtcctg ggcgagcgca
     2041 tgcactacgt cgatgttggt ccgcgcgatg gcacccctgt gctgttcctg cacggtaacc
     2101 cgacctcctc ctacgtgtgg cgcaacatca tcccgcatgt tgcaccgacc catcgctgca
     2161 ttgctccaga cctgatcggt atgggcaaat ccgacaaacc agacctgggt tatttcttcg
     2221 acgaccacgt ccgcttcatg gatgccttca tcgaagccct gggtctggaa gaggtcgtcc
     2281 tggtcattca cgactggggc tccgctctgg gtttccactg ggccaagcgc aatccagagc
     2341 gcgtcaaagg tattgcattt atggagttca tccgccctat cccgacctgg gacgaatggc
     2401 cagaatttgc ccgcgagacc ttccaggcct tccgcaccac cgacgtcggc cgcaagctga
     2461 tcatcgatca gaacgttttt atcgagggta cgctgccgat gggtgtcgtc cgcccgctga
     2521 ctgaagtcga gatggaccat taccgcgagc cgttcctgaa tcctgttgac cgcgagccac
     2581 tgtggcgctt cccaaacgag ctgccaatcg ccggtgagcc agcgaacatc gtcgcgctgg
     2641 tcgaagaata catggactgg ctgcaccagt cccctgtccc gaagctgctg ttctggggca
     2701 ccccaggcgt tctgatccca ccggccgaag ccgctcgcct ggccaaaagc ctgcctaact
     2761 gcaaggctgt ggacatcggc ccgggtctga atctgctgca agaagacaac ccggacctga
     2821 tcggcagcga gatcgcgcgc tggctgtcga cgctcgagat ttccggcaaa aagatgccat
     2881 aagatccacc ggatctagat aactgatcat aatcagccat accacatttg tagaggtttt
     2941 acttgcttta aaaaacctcc cacacctccc cctgaacctg aaacataaaa tgaatgcaat
     3001 tgttgttgtt aacttgttta ttgcagctta taatggttac aaataaagca atagcatcac
     3061 aaatttcaca aataaagcat ttttttcact gcattctagt tgtggtttgt ccaaactcat
     3121 caatgtatct taacgcgtaa attgtaagcg ttaatatttt gttaaaattc gcgttaaatt
     3181 tttgttaaat cagctcattt tttaaccaat aggccgaaat cggcaaaatc ccttataaat
     3241 caaaagaata gaccgagata gggttgagtg ttgttccagt ttggaacaag agtccactat
     3301 taaagaacgt ggactccaac gtcaaaggnn nnnnnnnnnn nnnnnnnnnn nnnnnnnnnn
     3361 nnnnnnnnnn nnnnnnntnn nnnnnnnnnn nnnnnnnnnn nnnnnnnnnn nnnnnnnnnn
     3421 nnnnnnnnnn nnnnnnnnnn nnnnnnnnnn nnnnnnnnnn nnnnnnnnng nnnnnnnnnn
     3481 nnnnnnnnnn nnnnnnnnnn nnnnnnnnnn nnnnnnnnnn nnnnnnnnnn nnnnnnnnnn
     3541 nnnnnnnnnn nnnnnnnnnn nnnnnnnnnn nnnnnnnnnn nnnnnnnnnn nnnncaggtg
     3601 gcacttttcg gggaaatgtg cgcggaaccc ctatttgttt atttttctaa atacattcaa
     3661 atatgtatcc gctcatgaga caataaccct gataaatgct tcaataatat tgaaaaagga
     3721 agagtcctga ggcggaaaga accagctgtg gaatgtgtgt cagttagggt gtggaaagtc
     3781 cccaggctcc ccagcaggca gaagtatgca aagcatgcat ctcaattagt cagcaaccag
     3841 gtgtggaaag tccccaggct ccccagcagg cagaagtatg caaagcatgc atctcaatta
     3901 gtcagcaacc atagtcccgc ccctaactcc gcccatcccg cccctaactc cgcccagttc
     3961 cgcccattct ccgccccatg gctgactaat tttttttatt tatgcagagg ccgaggccgc
     4021 ctcggcctct gagctattcc agaagtagtg aggaggcttt tttggaggcc taggcttttg
     4081 caaagatcga tcaagagaca ggatgaggat cgtttcgcat gattgaacaa gatggattgc
     4141 acgcaggttc tccggccgct tgggtggaga ggctattcgg ctatgactgg gcacaacaga
     4201 caatcggctg ctctgatgcc gccgtgttcc ggctgtcagc gcaggggcgc ccggttcttt
     4261 ttgtcaagac cgacctgtcc ggtgccctga atgaactgca agacgaggca gcgcggctat
     4321 cgtggctggc cacgacgggc gttccttgcg cagctgtgct cgacgttgtc actgaagcgg
     4381 gaagggactg gctgctattg ggcgaagtgc cggggcagga tctcctgtca tctcaccttg
     4441 ctcctgccga gaaagtatcc atcatggctg atgcaatgcg gcggctgcat acgcttgatc
     4501 cggctacctg cccattcgac caccaagcga aacatcgcat cgagcgagca cgtactcgga
     4561 tggaagccgg tcttgtcgat caggatgatc tggacgaaga gcatcagggg ctcgcgccag
     4621 ccgaactgtt cgccaggctc aaggcgagca tgcccgacgg cgaggatctc gtcgtgaccc
     4681 atggcgatgc ctgcttgccg aatatcatgg tggaaaatgg ccgcttttct ggattcatcg
     4741 actgtggccg gctgggtgtg gcggaccgct atcaggacat agcgttggct acccgtgata
     4801 ttgctgaaga gcttggcggc gaatgggctg accgcttcct cgtgctttac ggtatcgccg
     4861 ctcccgattc gcagcgcatc gccttctatc gccttcttga cgagttcttc tgagcgggac
     4921 tctggggttc gaaatgaccg accaagcgac gcccaacctg ccatcacgag atttcgattc
     4981 caccgccgcc ttctatgaaa ggttgggctt cggaatcgtt ttccgggacg ccggctggat
     5041 gatcctccag cgcggggatc tcatgctgga gttcttcgcc caccctaggg ggaggctaac
     5101 tgaaacacgg aaggagacaa taccggaagg aacccgcgct atgacggcaa taaaaagaca
     5161 gaataaaacg cacggtgttg ggtcgtttgt tcataaacgc ggggttcggt cccagggctg
     5221 gcactctgtc gataccccac cgagacccca ttggggccaa tacgcccgcg tttcttcctt
     5281 ttccccaccc caccccccaa gttcgggtga aggcccaggg ctcgcagcca acgtcggggc
     5341 ggcaggccct gccatagcct caggttactc atatatactt tagattgatt taaaacttca
     5401 tttttaattt aaaaggatct aggtgaagat cctttttgat aatctcatga ccaaaatccc
     5461 ttaacgtgag ttttcgttcc actgagcgtc agaccccgta gaaaagatca aaggatcttc
     5521 ttgagatcct ttttttctgc gcgtaatctg ctgcttgcaa acaaaaaaac caccgctacc
     5581 agcggtggtt tgtttgccgg atcaagagct accaactctt tttccgaagg taactggctt
     5641 cagcagagcg cagataccaa atactgtcct tctagtgtag ccgtagttag gccaccactt
     5701 caagaactct gtagcaccgc ctacatacct cgctctgcta atcctgttac cagtggctgc
     5761 tgccagtggc gataagtcgt gtcttaccgg gttggactca agacgatagt taccggataa
     5821 ggcgcagcgg tcgggctgaa cggggggttc gtgcacacag cccagcttgg agcgaacgac
     5881 ctacaccgaa ctgagatacc tacagcgtga gctatgagaa agcgccacgc ttcccgaagg
     5941 gagaaaggcg gacaggtatc cggtaagcgg cagggtcgga acaggagagc gcacgaggga
     6001 gcttccaggg ggaaacgcct ggtatcttta tagtcctgtc gggtttcgcc acctctgact
     6061 tgagcgtcga tttttgtgat gctcgtcagg ggggcggagc ctatggaaaa acgccagcaa
     6121 cgcggccttt ttacggttcc tggccttttg ctggcctttt gctcacatgt tctttcctgc
     6181 gttatcccct gattctgtgg ataaccgtat taccgccatg cat
//
